# Supplementary material for: Unlocking the Alphitobius diaperinus (Coleoptera: Tenebrionidae)-combatting capabilities of Bacillus thuringiensis INTA Mo4-4 through genomic and phenotypic characterization
Source: bioRxiv preprint, doi:10.64898/2026.05.13.724709, version 1 (2026-05-13)
Supplement: Supplementary Data S1 [file 724709_file03.zip › Supplementary Data S1_.txt]

LOCUS       scaffold00000001      111835 bp    DNA              UNK 17-JAN-2025
DEFINITION  Mo4_4_1_(paired)_contig_1.
ACCESSION   Mo4_4_1_(paired)_contig_1
VERSION     Mo4_4_1_(paired)_contig_1
KEYWORDS    .
SOURCE      KBase_KBase
  ORGANISM  Bacillus thuringiensis
            cellular organisms; Bacteria; Terrabacteria group; Firmicutes;
            Bacilli; Bacillales; Bacillaceae; Bacillus; Bacillus cereus group.
COMMENT     Genome imported from RAST annotationRenamed contig from
            Mo4_4_1_(paired)_contig_1 because the original name exceeded 16
            characters
FEATURES             Location/Qualifiers
     gene            complement(17..241)
                     /product="Response regulator aspartate phosphatase"
                     /translation="MGADVVTREQMKHSLDDWYRVMLQQNIEKATEMKEEIDNKISGLD
                     VDQELSLYFTLLDFRYKMLTDWLNIKENR"
                     /db_xref="SSO:000009298"
     mRNA            complement(17..241)
     CDS             complement(17..241)
                     /product="Response regulator aspartate phosphatase"
                     /translation="MGADVVTREQMKHSLDDWYRVMLQQNIEKATEMKEEIDNKISGLD
                     VDQELSLYFTLLDFRYKMLTDWLNIKENR"
                     /db_xref="SSO:000009298"
     gene            complement(498..1475)
                     /product="Glyoxalase family protein"
                     /translation="MNQLKGIHHVTAITSSAEKNYEFFTHVLGMRLVKKTVNQDDIQTY
                     HLFFADDKGSAGTDMTFFDFPGVPKGVHGTNEISKTSFRVPTDAALEYWVKRFDRLEVE
                     HTGIKEQFGKKTLSFVDFDDQHYQLISDELDKGIESGTPWQNGPVPLEYAITGLGPVFI
                     RIANFSFFKEVLEKVLLFKEVAQEGEFYLFEVNKGGNGASVIVEHNTVLPEAQQGFGTV
                     HHAAFRVEDRAVLEEWIERISSVGLPSSGYVNRHFFESLYARVAPQILFEFATDGPGFM
                     GDEPYETLGEKLSLPPFLEPKREEIEKLVRPIDTVRSTKEFIKE"
                     /db_xref="SSO:000017444"
     mRNA            complement(498..1475)
     CDS             complement(498..1475)
                     /product="Glyoxalase family protein"
                     /translation="MNQLKGIHHVTAITSSAEKNYEFFTHVLGMRLVKKTVNQDDIQTY
                     HLFFADDKGSAGTDMTFFDFPGVPKGVHGTNEISKTSFRVPTDAALEYWVKRFDRLEVE
                     HTGIKEQFGKKTLSFVDFDDQHYQLISDELDKGIESGTPWQNGPVPLEYAITGLGPVFI
                     RIANFSFFKEVLEKVLLFKEVAQEGEFYLFEVNKGGNGASVIVEHNTVLPEAQQGFGTV
                     HHAAFRVEDRAVLEEWIERISSVGLPSSGYVNRHFFESLYARVAPQILFEFATDGPGFM
                     GDEPYETLGEKLSLPPFLEPKREEIEKLVRPIDTVRSTKEFIKE"
                     /db_xref="SSO:000017444"
     gene            complement(1519..2463)
                     /product="Putative ring-cleaving dioxygenase MhqA"
                     /translation="MYKIKGHHHISMVTKNANENNHFYKNVLGLRRVKMTVNQDDPSMY
                     HLFYGDKTGSPGTELSFFEIPLVGRTYRGTNAITRIGLLVPSEESLHYWKERFENFDVK
                     HSEMTTYANRPALQFEDAEGLRLVLLVSNGEKVEHWETWEKSEVPAKHQIQGMGSVEMT
                     VRRLDKMSSTLTEMFGYTAVSRSEEEAIFQSIKGEDFGEIVVKYLDGPTEKPGRGSIHH
                     LAIRVKNDAELAYWEEQVKQRGFQSSGIIDRFYFKSLYFRESNGILFEIATDGPGFTVD
                     GDVEHLGEKLDLPPFLEDQRAEIEANLAPIEEK"
                     /db_xref="SSO:000023575"
     mRNA            complement(1519..2463)
     CDS             complement(1519..2463)
                     /product="Putative ring-cleaving dioxygenase MhqA"
                     /translation="MYKIKGHHHISMVTKNANENNHFYKNVLGLRRVKMTVNQDDPSMY
                     HLFYGDKTGSPGTELSFFEIPLVGRTYRGTNAITRIGLLVPSEESLHYWKERFENFDVK
                     HSEMTTYANRPALQFEDAEGLRLVLLVSNGEKVEHWETWEKSEVPAKHQIQGMGSVEMT
                     VRRLDKMSSTLTEMFGYTAVSRSEEEAIFQSIKGEDFGEIVVKYLDGPTEKPGRGSIHH
                     LAIRVKNDAELAYWEEQVKQRGFQSSGIIDRFYFKSLYFRESNGILFEIATDGPGFTVD
                     GDVEHLGEKLDLPPFLEDQRAEIEANLAPIEEK"
                     /db_xref="SSO:000023575"
     gene            complement(2558..2674)
                     /translation="MIVTKAIESYEKHTLSCFRLKNKVTYTVKTKMNLQKHN"
     mRNA            complement(2558..2674)
     CDS             complement(2558..2674)
                     /product=""
                     /translation="MIVTKAIESYEKHTLSCFRLKNKVTYTVKTKMNLQKHN"
     gene            2955..3581
                     /product="Putative efflux protein in 2-methylcitrate
                     synthase cluster; homoserine/threonine efflux protein,
                     putative"
                     /translation="MENYMLFILTALLIIMMPGPGFALVTKNTISHGRNGGIKTVLGTV
                     SGMMIHTIMATLGLSAILMKFAMLFTLIKYAGAFYLIYLAVKSIKSAFSKKEDMSSSVE
                     INSKDIGTVKSFRQGFTTAILNPKTAVFFLSFLPQFIVSNQSHFFQFLLLGLTFTTLTA
                     IWYLLYISLIRQLRTFLRKEKVNRTIEGITGTVLLVFGVRLFFQK"
     mRNA            2955..3581
     CDS             2955..3581
                     /product="Putative efflux protein in 2-methylcitrate
                     synthase cluster; homoserine/threonine efflux protein,
                     putative"
                     /translation="MENYMLFILTALLIIMMPGPGFALVTKNTISHGRNGGIKTVLGTV
                     SGMMIHTIMATLGLSAILMKFAMLFTLIKYAGAFYLIYLAVKSIKSAFSKKEDMSSSVE
                     INSKDIGTVKSFRQGFTTAILNPKTAVFFLSFLPQFIVSNQSHFFQFLLLGLTFTTLTA
                     IWYLLYISLIRQLRTFLRKEKVNRTIEGITGTVLLVFGVRLFFQK"
     repeat          3860..4016
                     /product="repeat region"
     gene            complement(4042..4374)
                     /product="hypothetical protein"
                     /translation="MPHVVFRGITTEQLKHISKPLVEELAEICECGTDNFTLELPSSTY
                     VFNGEEIEAFPLIEVKWFERGQEIRNRFAKAITTYVMDFGLPEVEVVFTVFTESAYYIN
                     GKHCAS"
                     /db_xref="SSO:000009137"
     mRNA            complement(4042..4374)
     CDS             complement(4042..4374)
                     /product="hypothetical protein"
                     /translation="MPHVVFRGITTEQLKHISKPLVEELAEICECGTDNFTLELPSSTY
                     VFNGEEIEAFPLIEVKWFERGQEIRNRFAKAITTYVMDFGLPEVEVVFTVFTESAYYIN
                     GKHCAS"
                     /db_xref="SSO:000009137"
     gene            complement(4676..5620)
                     /product="3'->5' exoribonuclease Bsu YhaM"
                     /translation="MKKKIAEYEVGEQVDVFLLIKTATKGLASNGKPFLTVILQDPSGD
                     IEAKLWDVSPEVEKQYVAETIVKVAGDILNYKGRIQLRVKQIRVANENEVTDISDFVEK
                     APVKKEDMVEKITQYIFEMRNPNIQRLTRHLLNKHQNEFLEYPAATKNHHEFVSGLAYH
                     VVSMLDLAKAISNLYPSLDKDLLYAGVILHDLGKVIELSGPISTTYTLEGNLLGHISIM
                     VNEIGKAADELQIDAEEVLILQHIVLSHHGKAEWGSPKPPLVKEAEILHYIDNLDAKMN
                     MMDRALGRTKPGEYTERVFALDNRSFYKPTFHN"
                     /db_xref="SSO:000000257"
     mRNA            complement(4676..5620)
     CDS             complement(4676..5620)
                     /product="3'->5' exoribonuclease Bsu YhaM"
                     /translation="MKKKIAEYEVGEQVDVFLLIKTATKGLASNGKPFLTVILQDPSGD
                     IEAKLWDVSPEVEKQYVAETIVKVAGDILNYKGRIQLRVKQIRVANENEVTDISDFVEK
                     APVKKEDMVEKITQYIFEMRNPNIQRLTRHLLNKHQNEFLEYPAATKNHHEFVSGLAYH
                     VVSMLDLAKAISNLYPSLDKDLLYAGVILHDLGKVIELSGPISTTYTLEGNLLGHISIM
                     VNEIGKAADELQIDAEEVLILQHIVLSHHGKAEWGSPKPPLVKEAEILHYIDNLDAKMN
                     MMDRALGRTKPGEYTERVFALDNRSFYKPTFHN"
                     /db_xref="SSO:000000257"
     gene            complement(5662..8586)
                     /product="Plasmid replication DNA element cmp
                     binding-factor 1"
                     /translation="MRIEKLHIYGYGKLENVEMDLSLLTVLYGENEAGKSTIRSFMKSI
                     LFGFPTRGQRRYEPKEGGKYGGAMTVQTEKYGRLKIERLPKTASGEVTVYFEDGKTGGE
                     EILNDILSGMNESLFESIFSFDMHGLQNIHQLGEADIGNYLFSASAVGSDALLQLDKKL
                     EKEMDQRFKPSGRKPEINVSLQEMKKLEEKMKEWQGKIGTYEKQVEQLKESEEKLASVR
                     MEKESAEKRKQDYEILAALEPLVIEKRAHEKVLENESGQFPVNGMARYEAIKAKMEPLQ
                     LQVDSLHKKIETVQSEIASIQIDEEFLQKESYVEELRMQYLSYENARQEMRDMTGSIAN
                     IKEEIAELEQQIGATFEKEAVLAFDMSLATKELITQTVQKARELETQKAQLDDRFKVAQ
                     EQLEEQEENIRQIQKQMLVDEERDTLVEKEKSFQDAAFIGMGAERMKRKYEEKAGAAMQ
                     KKKKWQRVCLLLLLINTLVLFTSLFIDNRPLLFISVIVFVGIVLALVLYKDPSSGLQEE
                     LLTLQQSAGGRQSEEALSVRYQLEKDEEIRKLFERESYKLQQMERAYDKVVSSYEEWER
                     ETFQAGEQVDAYKTRYMFPEFYTYAHILPAFERIEKMQQLYRALDKQGTRKSSLYEIIS
                     HFEQKLEAVIGSAEYSKLHGAQSRMQNEKEKRQTCKQLKEKLAEWQEEYEFMQEQLKQL
                     LVERNALWNIAETTDEEMFLEAGKLAEKREDAEKQVVRLLPQIDLLEQRLKSLSLAEHY
                     EADGYEEKLKREITVVQNCLAQEKELTERIAKHRMEIANLEEGSTYGDLMHEWEMKKAQ
                     LREQVKKWAAYAAAKTVLTKTKQYYHEVHLPRILQKSEEYFVYLTGGRYSKIFSPSEAE
                     PFVVERNDGIRFYSHELSQATAEQLYLSLRFALAKTFEHDYPFIIDDSFVHFDAVRTDR
                     TIELIKEIAKDRQVIFFTCHAHLLAYFTEKQIIKLTHKRKENEL"
                     /db_xref="SSO:000021807"
     mRNA            complement(5662..8586)
     CDS             complement(5662..8586)
                     /product="Plasmid replication DNA element cmp
                     binding-factor 1"
                     /translation="MRIEKLHIYGYGKLENVEMDLSLLTVLYGENEAGKSTIRSFMKSI
                     LFGFPTRGQRRYEPKEGGKYGGAMTVQTEKYGRLKIERLPKTASGEVTVYFEDGKTGGE
                     EILNDILSGMNESLFESIFSFDMHGLQNIHQLGEADIGNYLFSASAVGSDALLQLDKKL
                     EKEMDQRFKPSGRKPEINVSLQEMKKLEEKMKEWQGKIGTYEKQVEQLKESEEKLASVR
                     MEKESAEKRKQDYEILAALEPLVIEKRAHEKVLENESGQFPVNGMARYEAIKAKMEPLQ
                     LQVDSLHKKIETVQSEIASIQIDEEFLQKESYVEELRMQYLSYENARQEMRDMTGSIAN
                     IKEEIAELEQQIGATFEKEAVLAFDMSLATKELITQTVQKARELETQKAQLDDRFKVAQ
                     EQLEEQEENIRQIQKQMLVDEERDTLVEKEKSFQDAAFIGMGAERMKRKYEEKAGAAMQ
                     KKKKWQRVCLLLLLINTLVLFTSLFIDNRPLLFISVIVFVGIVLALVLYKDPSSGLQEE
                     LLTLQQSAGGRQSEEALSVRYQLEKDEEIRKLFERESYKLQQMERAYDKVVSSYEEWER
                     ETFQAGEQVDAYKTRYMFPEFYTYAHILPAFERIEKMQQLYRALDKQGTRKSSLYEIIS
                     HFEQKLEAVIGSAEYSKLHGAQSRMQNEKEKRQTCKQLKEKLAEWQEEYEFMQEQLKQL
                     LVERNALWNIAETTDEEMFLEAGKLAEKREDAEKQVVRLLPQIDLLEQRLKSLSLAEHY
                     EADGYEEKLKREITVVQNCLAQEKELTERIAKHRMEIANLEEGSTYGDLMHEWEMKKAQ
                     LREQVKKWAAYAAAKTVLTKTKQYYHEVHLPRILQKSEEYFVYLTGGRYSKIFSPSEAE
                     PFVVERNDGIRFYSHELSQATAEQLYLSLRFALAKTFEHDYPFIIDDSFVHFDAVRTDR
                     TIELIKEIAKDRQVIFFTCHAHLLAYFTEKQIIKLTHKRKENEL"
                     /db_xref="SSO:000021807"
     gene            complement(8583..9824)
                     /product="DNA double-strand break repair protein Mre11"
                     /translation="MKQVKFIHAADLHLDSPFKGMEMNVAQSVWERMKQSTFESFERIV
                     DKAIQERVDFVLLAGDLYDAETRSLRAQVFVREQMKRLSQYDIPVFIIHGNHDHLGGSW
                     AAIEFPENVHVFTEPYVEEKSFYKNGELLASIYGFSYLQQAVTDNMTAQYTKMSDAPFH
                     IGMLHGSVEGDAEHNRYAPFQIRELKEKQFDYWALGHIHKREILSEEPYIIYPGNIQGR
                     HRKETGEKGAYLIELTKQGTHCSFFHTADVVWDEIEVCIDGLETVDELMTSMSTAMNDC
                     RREEEGTLLTVVFIGQGPLSPYLRDEKRVEEIFHILASGEERKDFVYAMKWKNETVSFA
                     EIERLKAENHFVGSVLKELEAFTNMDGVLRTIWTSPVARNSIESFTEEEKKEIQKEAEN
                     IILEQLFQQERDKK"
                     /db_xref="SSO:000002066"
     mRNA            complement(8583..9824)
     CDS             complement(8583..9824)
                     /product="DNA double-strand break repair protein Mre11"
                     /translation="MKQVKFIHAADLHLDSPFKGMEMNVAQSVWERMKQSTFESFERIV
                     DKAIQERVDFVLLAGDLYDAETRSLRAQVFVREQMKRLSQYDIPVFIIHGNHDHLGGSW
                     AAIEFPENVHVFTEPYVEEKSFYKNGELLASIYGFSYLQQAVTDNMTAQYTKMSDAPFH
                     IGMLHGSVEGDAEHNRYAPFQIRELKEKQFDYWALGHIHKREILSEEPYIIYPGNIQGR
                     HRKETGEKGAYLIELTKQGTHCSFFHTADVVWDEIEVCIDGLETVDELMTSMSTAMNDC
                     RREEEGTLLTVVFIGQGPLSPYLRDEKRVEEIFHILASGEERKDFVYAMKWKNETVSFA
                     EIERLKAENHFVGSVLKELEAFTNMDGVLRTIWTSPVARNSIESFTEEEKKEIQKEAEN
                     IILEQLFQQERDKK"
                     /db_xref="SSO:000002066"
     gene            10033..10218
                     /product="Uncharacterized protein BA1007"
                     /translation="MGVYVLTVFEKDGSKALDESFEAATEKEAKAKGESILQEKGLYEK
                     THRCTSTAGKLVLFQR"
                     /db_xref="SSO:000040356"
     mRNA            10033..10218
     CDS             10033..10218
                     /product="Uncharacterized protein BA1007"
                     /translation="MGVYVLTVFEKDGSKALDESFEAATEKEAKAKGESILQEKGLYEK
                     THRCTSTAGKLVLFQR"
                     /db_xref="SSO:000040356"
     gene            complement(10246..10671)
                     /product="FIG011566: hypothetical protein"
                     /translation="MVNFVAKDIYTKDSIQRGGQDVIIEKHEIQIDQITSGKVNIFTFY
                     RNRKQIDDHFLRLQEPSLTANYFFHFHFDAESLHLLQEEFPGVYPYDGSETIHDWTEKM
                     KAELQHQIQTGKWNKRVRIGNRILDVVFTWCDEDIVE"
                     /db_xref="SSO:000015962"
     mRNA            complement(10246..10671)
     CDS             complement(10246..10671)
                     /product="FIG011566: hypothetical protein"
                     /translation="MVNFVAKDIYTKDSIQRGGQDVIIEKHEIQIDQITSGKVNIFTFY
                     RNRKQIDDHFLRLQEPSLTANYFFHFHFDAESLHLLQEEFPGVYPYDGSETIHDWTEKM
                     KAELQHQIQTGKWNKRVRIGNRILDVVFTWCDEDIVE"
                     /db_xref="SSO:000015962"
     gene            10763..10903
                     /product="Uncharacterized protein YflJ"
                     /translation="MYFGSKGWYVKELKKLGIRTYEGKKLESYRTHVLSSLLERMKKAS
                     A"
                     /db_xref="SSO:000028308"
     mRNA            10763..10903
     CDS             10763..10903
                     /product="Uncharacterized protein YflJ"
                     /translation="MYFGSKGWYVKELKKLGIRTYEGKKLESYRTHVLSSLLERMKKAS
                     A"
                     /db_xref="SSO:000028308"
     gene            complement(10963..11949)
                     /product="Penicillin acylase (EC 3.5.1.11)"
                     /translation="MCTSLTLQTKNFQHLFARTMDFTLDMNQEVIIIPRRYQWNNITGE
                     TIRAKKAVVGMGINHEGRVIMADGVNEAGMTCATLYFPGFATYSNSIDDHKTNLAPFDF
                     VAWSLTQFNSVEELKKSVDNISLIDVPLPVLGITPPLHWILADKWGECIVLEPTTDGIK
                     MYDNPIGVMTNSPEFNWHLQNLRQYIGLKSQPFAPTEWGDVPLSAFGQGSGSMGLPGDF
                     TPPSRFVRAAYGKQNIQGIENEEEGISAIFHILSNCEVPKGAVITEDGILDNTIYTSAM
                     CMESGTYYYHTYDCRQIIAIHLFNENLDTAEIKTYPFQRKQKIFYEN"
                     /db_xref="SSO:000021294"
     mRNA            complement(10963..11949)
     CDS             complement(10963..11949)
                     /product="Penicillin acylase (EC 3.5.1.11)"
                     /translation="MCTSLTLQTKNFQHLFARTMDFTLDMNQEVIIIPRRYQWNNITGE
                     TIRAKKAVVGMGINHEGRVIMADGVNEAGMTCATLYFPGFATYSNSIDDHKTNLAPFDF
                     VAWSLTQFNSVEELKKSVDNISLIDVPLPVLGITPPLHWILADKWGECIVLEPTTDGIK
                     MYDNPIGVMTNSPEFNWHLQNLRQYIGLKSQPFAPTEWGDVPLSAFGQGSGSMGLPGDF
                     TPPSRFVRAAYGKQNIQGIENEEEGISAIFHILSNCEVPKGAVITEDGILDNTIYTSAM
                     CMESGTYYYHTYDCRQIIAIHLFNENLDTAEIKTYPFQRKQKIFYEN"
                     /db_xref="SSO:000021294"
     gene            12100..13071
                     /product="Putative oxidoreductase SMc00968"
                     /translation="MLGTCIQFHKFGNPKDVLQVEYKNIEPLKDNEVFVRMLVRPINPS
                     DLIPITGAYAHRIPLPNIPGYEGVGIVEDVGAGVTRDLIGKRVLPLRGEGTWQEYVKTS
                     ADFVVPIPDSINDFTAAQMYINPLTAWVTCTETLNLQSNDVLLVNACGSAIGHLFAQLS
                     QILNFRLIAVTRNNKHTEELLRLGAAYVIDTSTAPLYETVMELTNGLGADAAIDSIGGP
                     DGNALAFSLRPNGHFLTIGLLSGIQVNWAEIVTKAKVHANIFHLRHWNKEVSPYKWQET
                     FRHLICLVENEQLRFMKVHSTYDLADVKAAVDVVQSAEKTKG"
                     /db_xref="SSO:000006688"
     mRNA            12100..13071
     CDS             12100..13071
                     /product="Putative oxidoreductase SMc00968"
                     /translation="MLGTCIQFHKFGNPKDVLQVEYKNIEPLKDNEVFVRMLVRPINPS
                     DLIPITGAYAHRIPLPNIPGYEGVGIVEDVGAGVTRDLIGKRVLPLRGEGTWQEYVKTS
                     ADFVVPIPDSINDFTAAQMYINPLTAWVTCTETLNLQSNDVLLVNACGSAIGHLFAQLS
                     QILNFRLIAVTRNNKHTEELLRLGAAYVIDTSTAPLYETVMELTNGLGADAAIDSIGGP
                     DGNALAFSLRPNGHFLTIGLLSGIQVNWAEIVTKAKVHANIFHLRHWNKEVSPYKWQET
                     FRHLICLVENEQLRFMKVHSTYDLADVKAAVDVVQSAEKTKG"
                     /db_xref="SSO:000006688"
     gene            13710..14840
                     /product="transposase, IS605 family"
                     /translation="MILAKKVRLIPTLEQEKVLRNHAGAARFAYNYCKRMSDRYYKLFG
                     KSVSQLALQKRFTKIKKQKRYEWLKDINAQVPKQASKDFDTARKHSFKKYKNGYHTSYK
                     SKKDLIQGFYANYERLVIGKKVVHIQSIGEVKTSQQLPRNKKPSNPRVTFDGRHWWISV
                     GFQEDFESQELTNESIGVDVGLKGLFVASNGTKERNINKDAKVKKLLKRKKSAQRDMSR
                     RFKKGVKIQSAGYEKAKAEHLRLSRKIMNIRNNHIHQATARLVKTKPMRIVVEDLSISN
                     LLKNKKLSKAFSFQKLNFFFQCLSYKCEKYGIAYVKADKWFASSKICSCCGVKYDHSVQ
                     PEGQWSLKIREWRCASCNSYHDRDVNAAINLSRWVK"
                     /db_xref="SSO:000033678"
     mRNA            13710..14840
     CDS             13710..14840
                     /product="transposase, IS605 family"
                     /translation="MILAKKVRLIPTLEQEKVLRNHAGAARFAYNYCKRMSDRYYKLFG
                     KSVSQLALQKRFTKIKKQKRYEWLKDINAQVPKQASKDFDTARKHSFKKYKNGYHTSYK
                     SKKDLIQGFYANYERLVIGKKVVHIQSIGEVKTSQQLPRNKKPSNPRVTFDGRHWWISV
                     GFQEDFESQELTNESIGVDVGLKGLFVASNGTKERNINKDAKVKKLLKRKKSAQRDMSR
                     RFKKGVKIQSAGYEKAKAEHLRLSRKIMNIRNNHIHQATARLVKTKPMRIVVEDLSISN
                     LLKNKKLSKAFSFQKLNFFFQCLSYKCEKYGIAYVKADKWFASSKICSCCGVKYDHSVQ
                     PEGQWSLKIREWRCASCNSYHDRDVNAAINLSRWVK"
                     /db_xref="SSO:000033678"
     gene            15125..15430
                     /product="FIG016527: hypothetical protein"
                     /translation="MWLISAIWPVILVGGIVVFVIKRMERKYKEGKLGKKKSQKAQLLL
                     DSFIPIGMLFGCIIGLVFGMFFPDFSLLSISLGSGIGYLFGFFAYEIYSKTGNNFC"
                     /db_xref="SSO:000016266"
     mRNA            15125..15430
     CDS             15125..15430
                     /product="FIG016527: hypothetical protein"
                     /translation="MWLISAIWPVILVGGIVVFVIKRMERKYKEGKLGKKKSQKAQLLL
                     DSFIPIGMLFGCIIGLVFGMFFPDFSLLSISLGSGIGYLFGFFAYEIYSKTGNNFC"
                     /db_xref="SSO:000016266"
     gene            complement(15527..15673)
                     /product="FIG01226432: hypothetical protein"
                     /translation="MFWLGGFLGYIVGSITTCAILYFGYRAEKNKKANMRKKEGRKINK
                     KGV"
     mRNA            complement(15527..15673)
     CDS             complement(15527..15673)
                     /product="FIG01226432: hypothetical protein"
                     /translation="MFWLGGFLGYIVGSITTCAILYFGYRAEKNKKANMRKKEGRKINK
                     KGV"
     repeat          16098..16468
                     /product="repeat region"
     gene            complement(16110..16421)
                     /product="UPF0145 protein YbjQ"
                     /translation="MIVTTTSGIQGKEIIEYIDIVNGEAIMGANIVRDLFASVRDVVGG
                     RAGSYESKLKEARDIAMGEMKELAKQKGANAIVGIDVDYEVVRDGMLMVAVSGTAVRI"
                     /db_xref="SSO:000026550"
     mRNA            complement(16110..16421)
     CDS             complement(16110..16421)
                     /product="UPF0145 protein YbjQ"
                     /translation="MIVTTTSGIQGKEIIEYIDIVNGEAIMGANIVRDLFASVRDVVGG
                     RAGSYESKLKEARDIAMGEMKELAKQKGANAIVGIDVDYEVVRDGMLMVAVSGTAVRI"
                     /db_xref="SSO:000026550"
     gene            complement(16552..16845)
                     /product="FIG017032: hypothetical protein"
                     /translation="MTIREEGLIVKDQVLSCYLKGKRCLFVIIKILKDSSNSFLCTVQN
                     KNGDQYVKKWFSKHENNKELGRPTFKEVEKDWKENRESFMYPNIKALYSNGT"
                     /db_xref="SSO:000016275"
     mRNA            complement(16552..16845)
     CDS             complement(16552..16845)
                     /product="FIG017032: hypothetical protein"
                     /translation="MTIREEGLIVKDQVLSCYLKGKRCLFVIIKILKDSSNSFLCTVQN
                     KNGDQYVKKWFSKHENNKELGRPTFKEVEKDWKENRESFMYPNIKALYSNGT"
                     /db_xref="SSO:000016275"
     gene            complement(16935..17465)
                     /product="FIG005030: hypothetical protein"
                     /translation="MNVDRKIVGVFRTIDDAALVINELNDKGYPADNISAIAKDQKEIE
                     HLEEKSGEKVKNETAHKADIFSATGLVAGGVAGGLGGLLTGLGILAISGMGPIVAAGPI
                     AAAIGGAGIGGGAGSLIGAFIGLGIPEEHAKKYEEYIYDGNILILVDATLDDKLEIYKI
                     FDKHNAYNSDFFK"
                     /db_xref="SSO:000013998"
     mRNA            complement(16935..17465)
     CDS             complement(16935..17465)
                     /product="FIG005030: hypothetical protein"
                     /translation="MNVDRKIVGVFRTIDDAALVINELNDKGYPADNISAIAKDQKEIE
                     HLEEKSGEKVKNETAHKADIFSATGLVAGGVAGGLGGLLTGLGILAISGMGPIVAAGPI
                     AAAIGGAGIGGGAGSLIGAFIGLGIPEEHAKKYEEYIYDGNILILVDATLDDKLEIYKI
                     FDKHNAYNSDFFK"
                     /db_xref="SSO:000013998"
     gene            complement(17502..17642)
                     /product="hypothetical protein"
                     /translation="MNEMMIDITFDLIYLLSSSLVVLLLFAFFVNGYVNKKVSVYRNEE
                     K"
                     /db_xref="SSO:000009137"
     mRNA            complement(17502..17642)
     CDS             complement(17502..17642)
                     /product="hypothetical protein"
                     /translation="MNEMMIDITFDLIYLLSSSLVVLLLFAFFVNGYVNKKVSVYRNEE
                     K"
                     /db_xref="SSO:000009137"
     gene            17878..18129
                     /product="FIG011741: hypothetical protein"
                     /translation="MNAIHSTTISYNETPTITQIHHFYALMTTFQANLFISKHGTMTSI
                     KNLSTLVSFFLTVKKKDLVLFIFEGIDAKKALRTLFPS"
                     /db_xref="SSO:000015985"
     mRNA            17878..18129
     CDS             17878..18129
                     /product="FIG011741: hypothetical protein"
                     /translation="MNAIHSTTISYNETPTITQIHHFYALMTTFQANLFISKHGTMTSI
                     KNLSTLVSFFLTVKKKDLVLFIFEGIDAKKALRTLFPS"
                     /db_xref="SSO:000015985"
     gene            18334..21024
                     /product="Sensor histidine kinase/response regulator"
                     /translation="MKSKAKFSIRYKIMAGYLVIILFLLISFIMLNNGISSLQKSRNFI
                     IDHDFKVLNLTNQVEKDLLTIENKAKGFITSNDANYVQSLNAAEKDYEKHYQDLFSLLE
                     DNPSQQEKLKQINENITSWINKEIHPLITNNNSNNVQTIDTTQIQSLQSQLTNFRSTEE
                     QLTKKRAAQLDIENNKLEIWLYSLLFLLSCISIIVSLYISNSITKTIKNVIQAIKSISS
                     KEKITERIHVNTHDEIKDLAHTTNHLLDEISKREWLQTELAELILMYQGVSSIEMLGKK
                     ILSGIIQKTQTSCGAFYVREEIEDTVYYVKKASFAGQGPDVGKQSIKMGEGFIGQSALE
                     KKSFILRDIPEEFRYVTTGLLEIRPKNLLFIPILFEDEVIAVMELVSVTEISDLHQDLI
                     QQTVDNLGLTIHSIMGRMRIQTLLHESQAMTEELQVQSEELQTQAEELQMQAEELRTTN
                     EQLESRTEEAEQKTADLQITKLELEEKASELLRSSKYKSEFLANMSHELRTPLNSILLL
                     SEMLRENHDNHLSDDEIELATVIHSSGKDLLTLINDILDLSKVEAGKLDIIFEATNISD
                     MAANMHQNFLHIAAQKNVEFTIEDSDTIPDLFYTDAKRIEQIIKNLLSNAFKFTEKGSV
                     SLHFNPIETTNLSHDMQSISKEWITISVKDTGIGIAKEQHQLIFEAFQQADGATIRKYG
                     GTGLGLSICKEFARLLGGWITLESNLGEGSTFTVYIPNLPNGLHDIQLSNLEVAATVDD
                     VIPAEVVEETIVTPETNNVFQKKTILIVDDDHRNIFALQNALEKQHATIITAQNGIECL
                     EILKSNTNIDLILMDIMMPNMDGYETMENIRMNLGLHEIPIIALTAKAMPNDKEKCLSA
                     GASDYISKPLNLHQLYSVMSVWLIK"
                     /db_xref="SSO:000024490"
     mRNA            18334..21024
     CDS             18334..21024
                     /product="Sensor histidine kinase/response regulator"
                     /translation="MKSKAKFSIRYKIMAGYLVIILFLLISFIMLNNGISSLQKSRNFI
                     IDHDFKVLNLTNQVEKDLLTIENKAKGFITSNDANYVQSLNAAEKDYEKHYQDLFSLLE
                     DNPSQQEKLKQINENITSWINKEIHPLITNNNSNNVQTIDTTQIQSLQSQLTNFRSTEE
                     QLTKKRAAQLDIENNKLEIWLYSLLFLLSCISIIVSLYISNSITKTIKNVIQAIKSISS
                     KEKITERIHVNTHDEIKDLAHTTNHLLDEISKREWLQTELAELILMYQGVSSIEMLGKK
                     ILSGIIQKTQTSCGAFYVREEIEDTVYYVKKASFAGQGPDVGKQSIKMGEGFIGQSALE
                     KKSFILRDIPEEFRYVTTGLLEIRPKNLLFIPILFEDEVIAVMELVSVTEISDLHQDLI
                     QQTVDNLGLTIHSIMGRMRIQTLLHESQAMTEELQVQSEELQTQAEELQMQAEELRTTN
                     EQLESRTEEAEQKTADLQITKLELEEKASELLRSSKYKSEFLANMSHELRTPLNSILLL
                     SEMLRENHDNHLSDDEIELATVIHSSGKDLLTLINDILDLSKVEAGKLDIIFEATNISD
                     MAANMHQNFLHIAAQKNVEFTIEDSDTIPDLFYTDAKRIEQIIKNLLSNAFKFTEKGSV
                     SLHFNPIETTNLSHDMQSISKEWITISVKDTGIGIAKEQHQLIFEAFQQADGATIRKYG
                     GTGLGLSICKEFARLLGGWITLESNLGEGSTFTVYIPNLPNGLHDIQLSNLEVAATVDD
                     VIPAEVVEETIVTPETNNVFQKKTILIVDDDHRNIFALQNALEKQHATIITAQNGIECL
                     EILKSNTNIDLILMDIMMPNMDGYETMENIRMNLGLHEIPIIALTAKAMPNDKEKCLSA
                     GASDYISKPLNLHQLYSVMSVWLIK"
                     /db_xref="SSO:000024490"
     gene            21041..21898
                     /product="MCP methyltransferase, CheR-type"
                     /translation="MENKYYNFDPSVDTDKRTNLEIELLLEAVFKLSGFDFRQYARTSI
                     YRRICNRMQLSNIPTISKLIEKVIHEEGFLEQLLNDFSINVTEMFRNPAFFKALREHVI
                     PELKKHPEIRIWHAGCATGEEVLSMSILLHEEGLSEKAVIYATDMNTNVLEKAKQGILS
                     LNKMQTYTKNYLQAGGTQAFSNYYSTDSRFAYFNPSLLQNIIFAQHNLVTDQSFNEFHI
                     ILCRNVLIYFTSKLQNQVQQLFYESLSHNGFLCLGNKETLRFSDIMPHYTQFNPSEQIY
                     QKIQ"
                     /db_xref="SSO:000019199"
     mRNA            21041..21898
     CDS             21041..21898
                     /product="MCP methyltransferase, CheR-type"
                     /translation="MENKYYNFDPSVDTDKRTNLEIELLLEAVFKLSGFDFRQYARTSI
                     YRRICNRMQLSNIPTISKLIEKVIHEEGFLEQLLNDFSINVTEMFRNPAFFKALREHVI
                     PELKKHPEIRIWHAGCATGEEVLSMSILLHEEGLSEKAVIYATDMNTNVLEKAKQGILS
                     LNKMQTYTKNYLQAGGTQAFSNYYSTDSRFAYFNPSLLQNIIFAQHNLVTDQSFNEFHI
                     ILCRNVLIYFTSKLQNQVQQLFYESLSHNGFLCLGNKETLRFSDIMPHYTQFNPSEQIY
                     QKIQ"
                     /db_xref="SSO:000019199"
     gene            complement(22087..23229)
                     /product="Serine phosphatase RsbU, regulator of sigma
                     subunit"
                     /translation="MSILIVDDNPVNIFVIEKILKQAGYHDLVSLNSAQELFEYIQFGK
                     DSSRHNEIDLILLDIMMPEIDGLEVCRRLQKEEKFKDIPIIFVTALEDANKLAEALDMG
                     AMDYITKPINKVELLARMRVALRLKSELNWHKEQEENLRNELDLATQVQRNLLSSPLRE
                     DYIKIEASYLPSFKLAGDMYYWYKIDENRYGIILLDVMGHGISASLVCMFISSVLRETI
                     KSLIDPELVIKDLNKYMTLLHNENDDIPYYFTAIYLVVDTEKRTIEYVNAGHPSGYVLV
                     DEANVVELNRGSCAVGFFDEIKVEKTVIPFEKNAQIVLFTDGVLEAIANDEFEAEEKLR
                     TFTERKWGDLEGEIEGFYKGEQKKAQSDDMCLIMIQTNAK"
                     /db_xref="SSO:000007428"
     mRNA            complement(22087..23229)
     CDS             complement(22087..23229)
                     /product="Serine phosphatase RsbU, regulator of sigma
                     subunit"
                     /translation="MSILIVDDNPVNIFVIEKILKQAGYHDLVSLNSAQELFEYIQFGK
                     DSSRHNEIDLILLDIMMPEIDGLEVCRRLQKEEKFKDIPIIFVTALEDANKLAEALDMG
                     AMDYITKPINKVELLARMRVALRLKSELNWHKEQEENLRNELDLATQVQRNLLSSPLRE
                     DYIKIEASYLPSFKLAGDMYYWYKIDENRYGIILLDVMGHGISASLVCMFISSVLRETI
                     KSLIDPELVIKDLNKYMTLLHNENDDIPYYFTAIYLVVDTEKRTIEYVNAGHPSGYVLV
                     DEANVVELNRGSCAVGFFDEIKVEKTVIPFEKNAQIVLFTDGVLEAIANDEFEAEEKLR
                     TFTERKWGDLEGEIEGFYKGEQKKAQSDDMCLIMIQTNAK"
                     /db_xref="SSO:000007428"
     gene            complement(23402..23842)
                     /product="DNA protection during starvation protein"
                     /translation="MSHDVKELIEGLNEDLAGEYSAIIMYNHNAATVSGIYRQVLKPFF
                     ESEISDEQGHALYLAEKIKTLGGTPTTIPLPVKQVEDVREMLESARQSEYETIKRYETR
                     KEQAAKLNMTELVVKLEDMIADETNHMEELDRLLNDKAMVLN"
                     /db_xref="SSO:000002094"
     mRNA            complement(23402..23842)
     CDS             complement(23402..23842)
                     /product="DNA protection during starvation protein"
                     /translation="MSHDVKELIEGLNEDLAGEYSAIIMYNHNAATVSGIYRQVLKPFF
                     ESEISDEQGHALYLAEKIKTLGGTPTTIPLPVKQVEDVREMLESARQSEYETIKRYETR
                     KEQAAKLNMTELVVKLEDMIADETNHMEELDRLLNDKAMVLN"
                     /db_xref="SSO:000002094"
     gene            complement(23912..24688)
                     /product="RNA polymerase sigma factor SigB"
                     /translation="MMEIQSQPTTLTKEDVIKLIAEFQQNQCNEAQERLVDHYKNLVYS
                     IAYRYSKGGPMHEDIIQVGMLGLLGAIRRYDYSIGNAFEPFAIPTIVGEIKKYLRDKTW
                     GIHVPRRIKDLGGKIKLAIEELTDHLQRSPKIIEIADHLGLSEEEVLEIMDAKNNYRVS
                     SLDDVVENSSDGSSVARIESVGEVEQGYEQTERRLVLEDIFNVLNDTEKSVIHYIFGEN
                     LNQKDTGERLGISQMHVSRIKRQAISKLKQAAFLDT"
                     /db_xref="SSO:000006909"
     mRNA            complement(23912..24688)
     CDS             complement(23912..24688)
                     /product="RNA polymerase sigma factor SigB"
                     /translation="MMEIQSQPTTLTKEDVIKLIAEFQQNQCNEAQERLVDHYKNLVYS
                     IAYRYSKGGPMHEDIIQVGMLGLLGAIRRYDYSIGNAFEPFAIPTIVGEIKKYLRDKTW
                     GIHVPRRIKDLGGKIKLAIEELTDHLQRSPKIIEIADHLGLSEEEVLEIMDAKNNYRVS
                     SLDDVVENSSDGSSVARIESVGEVEQGYEQTERRLVLEDIFNVLNDTEKSVIHYIFGEN
                     LNQKDTGERLGISQMHVSRIKRQAISKLKQAAFLDT"
                     /db_xref="SSO:000006909"
     gene            complement(24651..25133)
                     /product="Serine-protein kinase RsbW (EC 2.7.11.1)"
                     /translation="MMERFEKIEMKIPAKAEYVAIIRLTMAGVANRMGFAYDDIEDMKI
                     AISEACTNIVQHAYKEDVGEITIVFGLYEDRLEIMAADNGVSFDFSSLKSKVGPYDINK
                     PVEHLPENGLGLYLINTLMDDIQIMHDEGMTVLMTKYIQREQVENDGNPISTYNSY"
                     /db_xref="SSO:000007443"
     mRNA            complement(24651..25133)
     CDS             complement(24651..25133)
                     /product="Serine-protein kinase RsbW (EC 2.7.11.1)"
                     /translation="MMERFEKIEMKIPAKAEYVAIIRLTMAGVANRMGFAYDDIEDMKI
                     AISEACTNIVQHAYKEDVGEITIVFGLYEDRLEIMAADNGVSFDFSSLKSKVGPYDINK
                     PVEHLPENGLGLYLINTLMDDIQIMHDEGMTVLMTKYIQREQVENDGNPISTYNSY"
                     /db_xref="SSO:000007443"
     gene            complement(25140..25478)
                     /product="Anti-sigma B factor antagonist RsbV"
                     /translation="MMNLEINILQNDVGYTVQLNGEIDAYTASDLKNKIMPIANEKEVH
                     IVVDFHNVDYMDSTGLGVFIALLKAVKKNDGKLEFIGVSKRLKRLFDITGLTEILNLNS
                     DFEKVERR"
                     /db_xref="SSO:000001004"
     mRNA            complement(25140..25478)
     CDS             complement(25140..25478)
                     /product="Anti-sigma B factor antagonist RsbV"
                     /translation="MMNLEINILQNDVGYTVQLNGEIDAYTASDLKNKIMPIANEKEVH
                     IVVDFHNVDYMDSTGLGVFIALLKAVKKNDGKLEFIGVSKRLKRLFDITGLTEILNLNS
                     DFEKVERR"
                     /db_xref="SSO:000001004"
     gene            25676..25876
                     /product="FIG01228408: hypothetical protein"
                     /translation="MEEHNFKKGDFVQFSYRHDHATKLVGSIINILTNTIVVDIGNNED
                     LSHIEPRQVVRINNCKRVTMV"
     mRNA            25676..25876
     CDS             25676..25876
                     /product="FIG01228408: hypothetical protein"
                     /translation="MEEHNFKKGDFVQFSYRHDHATKLVGSIINILTNTIVVDIGNNED
                     LSHIEPRQVVRINNCKRVTMV"
     gene            complement(26086..26337)
                     /product="FIG01226018: hypothetical protein"
                     /translation="MGLIITCIVGGLIGALAGMITGKDFPLGIVGNVIAGLIGSWVGSA
                     LFGHWGPEWGGIFILPALLGAIVFILIVTFFSRMLRKA"
     mRNA            complement(26086..26337)
     CDS             complement(26086..26337)
                     /product="FIG01226018: hypothetical protein"
                     /translation="MGLIITCIVGGLIGALAGMITGKDFPLGIVGNVIAGLIGSWVGSA
                     LFGHWGPEWGGIFILPALLGAIVFILIVTFFSRMLRKA"
     gene            complement(26413..26613)
                     /product="FIG01226778: hypothetical protein"
                     /translation="MSESGLKEQITGKVEKKKGQIKEGIGEVTEDRELKNEGKWEKTKG
                     TIKEKVGKVKQKISDELDNKE"
     mRNA            complement(26413..26613)
     CDS             complement(26413..26613)
                     /product="FIG01226778: hypothetical protein"
                     /translation="MSESGLKEQITGKVEKKKGQIKEGIGEVTEDRELKNEGKWEKTKG
                     TIKEKVGKVKQKISDELDNKE"
     gene            complement(26664..27053)
                     /product="General stress protein 17M"
                     /translation="METKYSKPFVYEFITEKEVMNAANDLVKKGIEQKDIYVLTHEKDR
                     TDRIADNADVNTIGIKEEGLGTSIINVFQKTGDQLRNKMQELGLNEEEANFYEEKLDEG
                     KILLFVKDLERVGEWLQERRCMYSI"
                     /db_xref="SSO:000017076"
     mRNA            complement(26664..27053)
     CDS             complement(26664..27053)
                     /product="General stress protein 17M"
                     /translation="METKYSKPFVYEFITEKEVMNAANDLVKKGIEQKDIYVLTHEKDR
                     TDRIADNADVNTIGIKEEGLGTSIINVFQKTGDQLRNKMQELGLNEEEANFYEEKLDEG
                     KILLFVKDLERVGEWLQERRCMYSI"
                     /db_xref="SSO:000017076"
     gene            27267..27722
                     /product="putative lipoprotein"
                     /translation="MKKIISICALTALSFTLIGCTSTSVTDKASQVKQEHTQNTFQLNS
                     ANITDIEILKTTNHTTSKSQTDNEEMIKSIVSAVQNGTPKTITLDQKKKQSVHSTITVT
                     YKDDEKEEFLVWVDNKEQITIAKDEKKDKVESVIVNIKDTKMMKDFF"
                     /db_xref="SSO:000020814"
     mRNA            27267..27722
     CDS             27267..27722
                     /product="putative lipoprotein"
                     /translation="MKKIISICALTALSFTLIGCTSTSVTDKASQVKQEHTQNTFQLNS
                     ANITDIEILKTTNHTTSKSQTDNEEMIKSIVSAVQNGTPKTITLDQKKKQSVHSTITVT
                     YKDDEKEEFLVWVDNKEQITIAKDEKKDKVESVIVNIKDTKMMKDFF"
                     /db_xref="SSO:000020814"
     gene            complement(27807..28220)
                     /product="FIG01229000: hypothetical protein"
                     /translation="MSYGYGHPPKKCCEHHNETLSTGILRRHSATLFLTVDAMNVDPDD
                     TRRVTVEMFDWSSGSPVLLPLIDPSTQTLPPNQYVTFRSAALPPALFAYEVRIIRPKDR
                     DVVTNVFGLSAIVFNPQEGNNVLQHDLAKLDLK"
     mRNA            complement(27807..28220)
     CDS             complement(27807..28220)
                     /product="FIG01229000: hypothetical protein"
                     /translation="MSYGYGHPPKKCCEHHNETLSTGILRRHSATLFLTVDAMNVDPDD
                     TRRVTVEMFDWSSGSPVLLPLIDPSTQTLPPNQYVTFRSAALPPALFAYEVRIIRPKDR
                     DVVTNVFGLSAIVFNPQEGNNVLQHDLAKLDLK"
     gene            complement(28403..28624)
                     /translation="MINKINNTTNKANPPAKPQPPQLPPKPITVPPFNRKGKPRGHSCV
                     LTDSIYFMLLRMNGAGPFQNRFISLFAG"
     mRNA            complement(28403..28624)
     CDS             complement(28403..28624)
                     /product=""
                     /translation="MINKINNTTNKANPPAKPQPPQLPPKPITVPPFNRKGKPRGHSCV
                     LTDSIYFMLLRMNGAGPFQNRFISLFAG"
     gene            29081..29611
                     /product="RNA polymerase sigma factor SigX, putative"
                     /translation="MLTIENEESHASDMTFEDLFKQYYAYAVKQIIWIVKDQSIAEELA
                     QEVFLQLYRSDWKGIENIPGWLIKSSTYVAYNHFRSEKRQQAKIDKEIQYHEVQNVSSL
                     DDDWIRKEEITKVQTILNKMNDRERTLLLMKFSGFQYKEIAEVLQIEISSIGTLLVRAK
                     MKFRKIYKQMEEA"
                     /db_xref="SSO:000023841"
     mRNA            29081..29611
     CDS             29081..29611
                     /product="RNA polymerase sigma factor SigX, putative"
                     /translation="MLTIENEESHASDMTFEDLFKQYYAYAVKQIIWIVKDQSIAEELA
                     QEVFLQLYRSDWKGIENIPGWLIKSSTYVAYNHFRSEKRQQAKIDKEIQYHEVQNVSSL
                     DDDWIRKEEITKVQTILNKMNDRERTLLLMKFSGFQYKEIAEVLQIEISSIGTLLVRAK
                     MKFRKIYKQMEEA"
                     /db_xref="SSO:000023841"
     gene            29615..30592
                     /product="FIG01225261: hypothetical protein"
                     /translation="MKCYDIGFIQTYIDGELSHDIRKEFTKHLDTCEACQDLLVEISKL
                     NQWENVMLDEESANSPQEIKIDIEQAWKTFESRSKLDNVSNINHKKHQKKGMFTNMSKK
                     SKRFIYTAVAAAALFTTAMIPQVQVAATNVASYFSDAITNDKVVNEGIGDENGVIQDMM
                     KNGKYIPIDEKITDQGITVHLKEVFIADARISVHYRMEKADGNLVPFEFDTSGLNLEND
                     GKINGQQEENPEIKNDGRLSFIHDSDDRLPFELMAAGKKLNDVGIRDNDKPEGVATFVI
                     DSKGKDAFKQPLTLDVNITRIGKVIGSWKGQIPIDTSHLKNNTN"
     mRNA            29615..30592
     CDS             29615..30592
                     /product="FIG01225261: hypothetical protein"
                     /translation="MKCYDIGFIQTYIDGELSHDIRKEFTKHLDTCEACQDLLVEISKL
                     NQWENVMLDEESANSPQEIKIDIEQAWKTFESRSKLDNVSNINHKKHQKKGMFTNMSKK
                     SKRFIYTAVAAAALFTTAMIPQVQVAATNVASYFSDAITNDKVVNEGIGDENGVIQDMM
                     KNGKYIPIDEKITDQGITVHLKEVFIADARISVHYRMEKADGNLVPFEFDTSGLNLEND
                     GKINGQQEENPEIKNDGRLSFIHDSDDRLPFELMAAGKKLNDVGIRDNDKPEGVATFVI
                     DSKGKDAFKQPLTLDVNITRIGKVIGSWKGQIPIDTSHLKNNTN"
     gene            complement(31128..31289)
                     /product="FIG01232877: hypothetical protein"
                     /translation="MIIINILLGIIGAIVLLAFVIHPGVPDKRVPLQNKLAVILPLIVI
                     AGLISLYI"
     mRNA            complement(31128..31289)
     CDS             complement(31128..31289)
                     /product="FIG01232877: hypothetical protein"
                     /translation="MIIINILLGIIGAIVLLAFVIHPGVPDKRVPLQNKLAVILPLIVI
                     AGLISLYI"
     gene            complement(31423..32034)
                     /product="FIG01226009: hypothetical protein"
                     /translation="MMWRLKFFLDFEKEEKWLEEMAWKGYQLESNTFGYTFRYTEPEDA
                     TIKIDHRVFSRKSDFINYCTLFEDSGWEHIAGNRWSGTQYFKKVDEESEDDIFSDPMSR
                     AGKYKRLSKTFLELAICYLPILFLFMYSNTMNLGAFVNPKELYLTPGLWDKQGVSFLWS
                     FLFETPFALMRGLFLTFIPVVTCMYFVCSYKANRLYEERR"
     mRNA            complement(31423..32034)
     CDS             complement(31423..32034)
                     /product="FIG01226009: hypothetical protein"
                     /translation="MMWRLKFFLDFEKEEKWLEEMAWKGYQLESNTFGYTFRYTEPEDA
                     TIKIDHRVFSRKSDFINYCTLFEDSGWEHIAGNRWSGTQYFKKVDEESEDDIFSDPMSR
                     AGKYKRLSKTFLELAICYLPILFLFMYSNTMNLGAFVNPKELYLTPGLWDKQGVSFLWS
                     FLFETPFALMRGLFLTFIPVVTCMYFVCSYKANRLYEERR"
     gene            complement(32048..32362)
                     /product="Transcriptional regulator, PadR family"
                     /translation="MNRDKNLPLTETTYYVLLALLEPAHGYLIMQKVEELSNHQVKIAA
                     GTLYGAVENLLKQGLIESVKSEDKRRKVYVITERGKEVLHLDFMRMQHIIAVTKSLLHV
                     "
                     /db_xref="SSO:000025945"
     mRNA            complement(32048..32362)
     CDS             complement(32048..32362)
                     /product="Transcriptional regulator, PadR family"
                     /translation="MNRDKNLPLTETTYYVLLALLEPAHGYLIMQKVEELSNHQVKIAA
                     GTLYGAVENLLKQGLIESVKSEDKRRKVYVITERGKEVLHLDFMRMQHIIAVTKSLLHV
                     "
                     /db_xref="SSO:000025945"
     gene            complement(32517..33161)
                     /product="FIG01227124: hypothetical protein"
                     /translation="MNKKKIFAALIGIVALFIIINVVVTKEKTTSTSEKMYSEKEYNKL
                     VDEHFEETQKLKSDMSVLETEKKSLDEQVKKLKDELAKKEQQVARQPVQQEQPKQEPQQ
                     PAPAQQPEKKEEPKPEQPTGAFENPMKSINKTEAMNKVKEKAKKDFQDDYMTQNFVAEE
                     QSKAFDFLNSIEIKSQEELNVMKNALKDFSNDFMTAKFVYEEQMKAKNKQG"
     mRNA            complement(32517..33161)
     CDS             complement(32517..33161)
                     /product="FIG01227124: hypothetical protein"
                     /translation="MNKKKIFAALIGIVALFIIINVVVTKEKTTSTSEKMYSEKEYNKL
                     VDEHFEETQKLKSDMSVLETEKKSLDEQVKKLKDELAKKEQQVARQPVQQEQPKQEPQQ
                     PAPAQQPEKKEEPKPEQPTGAFENPMKSINKTEAMNKVKEKAKKDFQDDYMTQNFVAEE
                     QSKAFDFLNSIEIKSQEELNVMKNALKDFSNDFMTAKFVYEEQMKAKNKQG"
     gene            complement(33288..35021)
                     /product="S-layer protein"
                     /translation="MYTKLLKSITSLSLIGGALLYTNGSDVKAAEVGVFSDVPTSHWSY
                     PAIKDLASKNIISGYGNGIFGFGDVATREQVAALIYRVLVPNKQGGSFSNDGTRYVLKD
                     GSTFKNPYGDINQSSTMFPEEVLTLTNLGVFKGDENGQFRPKASVSRAEMAQILTNAFH
                     LAAKQKHTFKDVPNPFWAENAISAVQSNGIADGTGNGNFEPYGTVTREQYAQFLYKTLK
                     YKNADVKDTGDAALLTAFKEEVQKRINTYETNITLPYKTKNNNTNEVMNTLFNAYKEVA
                     SKNEYTNNNRSNVSYGLSGSPGNYTFTLKITYRETKEQTEYVMKQAKAIVSSITQVGMD
                     DHEKVKAIHDYVVKHVSYDTSYKAYTAYEALVNRSAVCQGYALLTYQLLKEAGIENHFV
                     TGTGDGQPHAWNLVKIENKWYHLDTTFDDPVPDEQGRVTYSYFNLSDEQIARNHEWNRG
                     DYPQATTNYYSTLTNKIAAGSTKTPAYQQILKDTKLNYLGNEYIANNYTELKNKMQQRY
                     SAKPEKIEVLYKQSMNGALQDVKKAIGEIDYPQGANRVSYKAEPYNAKEGYSLVTITFT
                     Y"
                     /db_xref="SSO:000024271"
     mRNA            complement(33288..35021)
     CDS             complement(33288..35021)
                     /product="S-layer protein"
                     /translation="MYTKLLKSITSLSLIGGALLYTNGSDVKAAEVGVFSDVPTSHWSY
                     PAIKDLASKNIISGYGNGIFGFGDVATREQVAALIYRVLVPNKQGGSFSNDGTRYVLKD
                     GSTFKNPYGDINQSSTMFPEEVLTLTNLGVFKGDENGQFRPKASVSRAEMAQILTNAFH
                     LAAKQKHTFKDVPNPFWAENAISAVQSNGIADGTGNGNFEPYGTVTREQYAQFLYKTLK
                     YKNADVKDTGDAALLTAFKEEVQKRINTYETNITLPYKTKNNNTNEVMNTLFNAYKEVA
                     SKNEYTNNNRSNVSYGLSGSPGNYTFTLKITYRETKEQTEYVMKQAKAIVSSITQVGMD
                     DHEKVKAIHDYVVKHVSYDTSYKAYTAYEALVNRSAVCQGYALLTYQLLKEAGIENHFV
                     TGTGDGQPHAWNLVKIENKWYHLDTTFDDPVPDEQGRVTYSYFNLSDEQIARNHEWNRG
                     DYPQATTNYYSTLTNKIAAGSTKTPAYQQILKDTKLNYLGNEYIANNYTELKNKMQQRY
                     SAKPEKIEVLYKQSMNGALQDVKKAIGEIDYPQGANRVSYKAEPYNAKEGYSLVTITFT
                     Y"
                     /db_xref="SSO:000024271"
     gene            complement(35291..35407)
                     /translation="MDEMFQQTNQRLIQQVLYNIRMEGHRAEEILENKELLD"
     mRNA            complement(35291..35407)
     CDS             complement(35291..35407)
                     /product=""
                     /translation="MDEMFQQTNQRLIQQVLYNIRMEGHRAEEILENKELLD"
     gene            35499..35663
                     /product="hypothetical protein"
                     /translation="MPVTLELILFILIAISAVGYLIKEFQKTRKRTLGISLEFLILFWS
                     IWRISTIII"
                     /db_xref="SSO:000009137"
     mRNA            35499..35663
     CDS             35499..35663
                     /product="hypothetical protein"
                     /translation="MPVTLELILFILIAISAVGYLIKEFQKTRKRTLGISLEFLILFWS
                     IWRISTIII"
                     /db_xref="SSO:000009137"
     gene            complement(36137..36418)
                     /product="FIG01227038: hypothetical protein"
                     /translation="MFKKLVVGLLATGIALTGGIGAASADTQKAVSSPKQATCSIPYEY
                     SNGKFKRTLYYSNGVYANSFNENVCGGTITWYLKHVQNGVAFYEGNLK"
     mRNA            complement(36137..36418)
     CDS             complement(36137..36418)
                     /product="FIG01227038: hypothetical protein"
                     /translation="MFKKLVVGLLATGIALTGGIGAASADTQKAVSSPKQATCSIPYEY
                     SNGKFKRTLYYSNGVYANSFNENVCGGTITWYLKHVQNGVAFYEGNLK"
     gene            36834..37727
                     /product="Transcriptional regulator, Xre family"
                     /translation="MEFNDLGITIKELRIKKNISQSELCHGICSQSQISKIEKGMIYPS
                     SILLYQLSERLGIDPNNIFALTQNKRLKYVENVKYVIKDCLKQKQYKELYEIVKKEKNL
                     NNFQTKEEKQFLIWHEAIAIFIVDKSLKNALDFLNNALKLTLTNSDFLSEREIDIMQTM
                     AIFYAENKEYEKSINILKRCLSNFNKLDFPRDKEIKLKIMLNLAKSLDFTYQHEEAIKY
                     IDKGIKLAINLNTLYLLGELFYLKGQFLLKIKQHNVEDVIYNWKKALFIFELTEKEYYT
                     KMLPDELIELQNKKHS"
                     /db_xref="SSO:000025957"
     mRNA            36834..37727
     CDS             36834..37727
                     /product="Transcriptional regulator, Xre family"
                     /translation="MEFNDLGITIKELRIKKNISQSELCHGICSQSQISKIEKGMIYPS
                     SILLYQLSERLGIDPNNIFALTQNKRLKYVENVKYVIKDCLKQKQYKELYEIVKKEKNL
                     NNFQTKEEKQFLIWHEAIAIFIVDKSLKNALDFLNNALKLTLTNSDFLSEREIDIMQTM
                     AIFYAENKEYEKSINILKRCLSNFNKLDFPRDKEIKLKIMLNLAKSLDFTYQHEEAIKY
                     IDKGIKLAINLNTLYLLGELFYLKGQFLLKIKQHNVEDVIYNWKKALFIFELTEKEYYT
                     KMLPDELIELQNKKHS"
                     /db_xref="SSO:000025957"
     gene            complement(38389..38778)
                     /product="FIG01226931: hypothetical protein"
                     /translation="MAHKSTGVFRVPVSENGIIPTALNIMLNNDSRCHTSNVTVTVKRS
                     RNTFFPTQNELVEISRTFVSLEPNRTTKIVLFTPEFQVEDFLDVIISGNKEDVKDVLVY
                     SFLADSVGHNLPSTVFRNAEYTFAC"
     mRNA            complement(38389..38778)
     CDS             complement(38389..38778)
                     /product="FIG01226931: hypothetical protein"
                     /translation="MAHKSTGVFRVPVSENGIIPTALNIMLNNDSRCHTSNVTVTVKRS
                     RNTFFPTQNELVEISRTFVSLEPNRTTKIVLFTPEFQVEDFLDVIISGNKEDVKDVLVY
                     SFLADSVGHNLPSTVFRNAEYTFAC"
     gene            39070..39621
                     /product="putative lipoprotein"
                     /translation="MRKLSILLTFILVLVSVTAACTQDKTDSAVENAPIEEPSAKNVNE
                     ELINFEEKEDMSRLEQGILLVGESVKGGYYLVAVQSAYLNASNDSVMVNVSVKNVRGQT
                     IGLSELKYNLKDEKDGKIYKGKVLDQNPSDIQVKPNETVELKIAFEAPGTVDEYMFYIE
                     SSLDPLQTYWKIDKLQSQKN"
                     /db_xref="SSO:000020814"
     mRNA            39070..39621
     CDS             39070..39621
                     /product="putative lipoprotein"
                     /translation="MRKLSILLTFILVLVSVTAACTQDKTDSAVENAPIEEPSAKNVNE
                     ELINFEEKEDMSRLEQGILLVGESVKGGYYLVAVQSAYLNASNDSVMVNVSVKNVRGQT
                     IGLSELKYNLKDEKDGKIYKGKVLDQNPSDIQVKPNETVELKIAFEAPGTVDEYMFYIE
                     SSLDPLQTYWKIDKLQSQKN"
                     /db_xref="SSO:000020814"
     gene            complement(40067..40573)
                     /product="Rrf2 family transcriptional regulator"
                     /translation="MQYSVGVEYALHCLVYLINTPSKESVGIKDLAEFQGLSETFLSKV
                     FGKLSKADIVNSVPGVKGGYRLAKSPEDISFWDVIEAVEGPKPIFQCKNIVQNGVLYRD
                     EACNSCEPSNSSCTINLVMLEAEEHMREFLRKKTLAWLDKELDIALPEKIRVDTREYFK
                     QKNSN"
     mRNA            complement(40067..40573)
     CDS             complement(40067..40573)
                     /product="Rrf2 family transcriptional regulator"
                     /translation="MQYSVGVEYALHCLVYLINTPSKESVGIKDLAEFQGLSETFLSKV
                     FGKLSKADIVNSVPGVKGGYRLAKSPEDISFWDVIEAVEGPKPIFQCKNIVQNGVLYRD
                     EACNSCEPSNSSCTINLVMLEAEEHMREFLRKKTLAWLDKELDIALPEKIRVDTREYFK
                     QKNSN"
     gene            40783..41424
                     /product="FMN-dependent NADH-azoreductase (EC 1.7.1.6)"
                     /translation="MNKTLIINAHPKVDDPSSVSIKVLNHFLVSYKELIPNNETIEQIN
                     LYDDVVPMIDKTVLSAWEKQGNGQKLTDEEQKVTERMSEILQQFKSANTYVIVLPLHNF
                     NIPSKLKDYMDNIMIARETFKYTENGSVGLLKDGRRMLVIQASGGIYTNDDWYTEVEYS
                     HKYLKAMFNFLGIEDYQIVRAQGTAVLDPHEVLQNAYKEVEEAASRLANK"
                     /db_xref="SSO:000016592"
     mRNA            40783..41424
     CDS             40783..41424
                     /product="FMN-dependent NADH-azoreductase (EC 1.7.1.6)"
                     /translation="MNKTLIINAHPKVDDPSSVSIKVLNHFLVSYKELIPNNETIEQIN
                     LYDDVVPMIDKTVLSAWEKQGNGQKLTDEEQKVTERMSEILQQFKSANTYVIVLPLHNF
                     NIPSKLKDYMDNIMIARETFKYTENGSVGLLKDGRRMLVIQASGGIYTNDDWYTEVEYS
                     HKYLKAMFNFLGIEDYQIVRAQGTAVLDPHEVLQNAYKEVEEAASRLANK"
                     /db_xref="SSO:000016592"
     gene            complement(41499..43250)
                     /product="Dihydroxyacetone kinase, ATP-dependent (EC
                     2.7.1.29)"
                     /translation="MKKIINKPETLVMEMCNGMVMAHPELELLKKYKVIKKKEMNENKV
                     TLISGGGSGHEPAHAGLVGKGMLDAAVCGDVFASPSQIQVYQAIKETASKKGTLLIIKN
                     YSGDIMNFKNGAHLATEDGIEVDYVKVDDDIAVEDSLYTVGRRGVAGVILVHKIAGAAA
                     EEGMDLGAVKAVAEKAAANVRTIGLALTSCTVPASGSPTFTLAEDEMEYGVGIHGEPGI
                     KREKMLSADELANRMTNDLVKDLGVKDGEEIALLVNGFGGTPLQELYLFNNAVTRELAA
                     RNIKINRVFVGNYMTSIDMAGMSLTVMKLDDELKTLLSKECNTPAFKVDGPVESVEYVN
                     VLEEKEEKEVSFEIETAEEHAVIKDNVITLNNMIYLVDKMSDVIIKNEVPFCELDTHAG
                     DGDFGMSVAKGFKQLKREWHSIVDQENVTIGSFLDGCSMIIMEHCGGASGPIWGGAFRA
                     ASKAAGEKRELTVKEFAEMLQAALQGIQSIGERSFGRGAVVGDKTLVDALAPCVDSWLD
                     SASNEEDMKTAFEKGAEAAVKGAEYTKEIVARMGRAGTVGERSLGYPDAGAHALGVIFT
                     EIAGSLR"
                     /db_xref="SSO:000002322"
     mRNA            complement(41499..43250)
     CDS             complement(41499..43250)
                     /product="Dihydroxyacetone kinase, ATP-dependent (EC
                     2.7.1.29)"
                     /translation="MKKIINKPETLVMEMCNGMVMAHPELELLKKYKVIKKKEMNENKV
                     TLISGGGSGHEPAHAGLVGKGMLDAAVCGDVFASPSQIQVYQAIKETASKKGTLLIIKN
                     YSGDIMNFKNGAHLATEDGIEVDYVKVDDDIAVEDSLYTVGRRGVAGVILVHKIAGAAA
                     EEGMDLGAVKAVAEKAAANVRTIGLALTSCTVPASGSPTFTLAEDEMEYGVGIHGEPGI
                     KREKMLSADELANRMTNDLVKDLGVKDGEEIALLVNGFGGTPLQELYLFNNAVTRELAA
                     RNIKINRVFVGNYMTSIDMAGMSLTVMKLDDELKTLLSKECNTPAFKVDGPVESVEYVN
                     VLEEKEEKEVSFEIETAEEHAVIKDNVITLNNMIYLVDKMSDVIIKNEVPFCELDTHAG
                     DGDFGMSVAKGFKQLKREWHSIVDQENVTIGSFLDGCSMIIMEHCGGASGPIWGGAFRA
                     ASKAAGEKRELTVKEFAEMLQAALQGIQSIGERSFGRGAVVGDKTLVDALAPCVDSWLD
                     SASNEEDMKTAFEKGAEAAVKGAEYTKEIVARMGRAGTVGERSLGYPDAGAHALGVIFT
                     EIAGSLR"
                     /db_xref="SSO:000002322"
     gene            43429..43995
                     /product="Transcriptional regulator, AcrR family"
                     /translation="MTSSIISKKIIANSLKYLMETESFHKISVSDIMLHCQMRRQTFYY
                     HFKDKFELLSWIYREETKENIIDFLDYETWETIFDLLFDYFYENQKFYRNAFKVIEQNS
                     FNHYLFEHTKNLYMKIIDELSVNCGLTLSIETKNTIASFYSHGFVGTIKDWIESKCEVN
                     PSIMSSLMKNMINNQLLLLLEQSAK"
                     /db_xref="SSO:000008246"
     mRNA            43429..43995
     CDS             43429..43995
                     /product="Transcriptional regulator, AcrR family"
                     /translation="MTSSIISKKIIANSLKYLMETESFHKISVSDIMLHCQMRRQTFYY
                     HFKDKFELLSWIYREETKENIIDFLDYETWETIFDLLFDYFYENQKFYRNAFKVIEQNS
                     FNHYLFEHTKNLYMKIIDELSVNCGLTLSIETKNTIASFYSHGFVGTIKDWIESKCEVN
                     PSIMSSLMKNMINNQLLLLLEQSAK"
                     /db_xref="SSO:000008246"
     gene            44015..45013
                     /product="dihydroxyacetone kinase family protein"
                     /translation="MKKIMNDVQNIVQDMMHGFYFEHNDKVNYDETNNIIYVKDIEKLK
                     QNVAIISGGGSGHEPADIGYVGKGMLTAAVNGSIFTPPTVEQIIMATRLMPKDKSILFI
                     IKNFKDDVENFLAAKQIAKEEGRKIDHIIVNDDVSIEDDVSFNKRRRGVAGTVFIQKIL
                     GAAALEGHSLEELTALGRSITENLHTLGVALSPANDPVKGQASFTLNEDEVFYGVGIHG
                     EKGYRKESLSSSEILAIELMNKLKSIYRWRKGDNFAILINGLGATPLMEQYIFANDIRR
                     LCELEGLQVTFVKVGTLLTSLDMKGVSLSLLKVEDLDWVKWLKADVRVGNW"
                     /db_xref="SSO:000002321"
     mRNA            44015..45013
     CDS             44015..45013
                     /product="dihydroxyacetone kinase family protein"
                     /translation="MKKIMNDVQNIVQDMMHGFYFEHNDKVNYDETNNIIYVKDIEKLK
                     QNVAIISGGGSGHEPADIGYVGKGMLTAAVNGSIFTPPTVEQIIMATRLMPKDKSILFI
                     IKNFKDDVENFLAAKQIAKEEGRKIDHIIVNDDVSIEDDVSFNKRRRGVAGTVFIQKIL
                     GAAALEGHSLEELTALGRSITENLHTLGVALSPANDPVKGQASFTLNEDEVFYGVGIHG
                     EKGYRKESLSSSEILAIELMNKLKSIYRWRKGDNFAILINGLGATPLMEQYIFANDIRR
                     LCELEGLQVTFVKVGTLLTSLDMKGVSLSLLKVEDLDWVKWLKADVRVGNW"
                     /db_xref="SSO:000002321"
     gene            complement(45113..45751)
                     /product="Uncharacterized membrane spanning protein,
                     contains VanZ-like domain"
                     /translation="MHTGVLMSYLYTYFFTIMFCIMFQIGFYFKAKRNISIRHFLWVYI
                     FLFYLSLVYKVTQIATVWDISRYETWIRVNQINLTLFDTAGSTTYLLNIVLFMPLGFLL
                     PTIWPQFKKMKNTVCAGFFFSLAIELNQLLNNRITDIDDLFTNTLGAIIGYLLYSVLFK
                     MICKRDEKKFDTNSSLVIKYEAVFCLVCSFVGAMLIYYPALFGRPVIIQ"
                     /db_xref="SSO:000040229"
     mRNA            complement(45113..45751)
     CDS             complement(45113..45751)
                     /product="Uncharacterized membrane spanning protein,
                     contains VanZ-like domain"
                     /translation="MHTGVLMSYLYTYFFTIMFCIMFQIGFYFKAKRNISIRHFLWVYI
                     FLFYLSLVYKVTQIATVWDISRYETWIRVNQINLTLFDTAGSTTYLLNIVLFMPLGFLL
                     PTIWPQFKKMKNTVCAGFFFSLAIELNQLLNNRITDIDDLFTNTLGAIIGYLLYSVLFK
                     MICKRDEKKFDTNSSLVIKYEAVFCLVCSFVGAMLIYYPALFGRPVIIQ"
                     /db_xref="SSO:000040229"
     gene            complement(46065..46436)
                     /product="ATP synthase protein I"
                     /translation="MIRMALRSFNIQMYCLLGVMLLGWLVTPFSAQFVGISIGLLVSMY
                     CAWILGRRIEKFGDSIVKKEKAPMLGMINRFAAAILGAIIMYEIEHHEFMWTFAAGIMG
                     GYFLIIINLGYYSMRDAKE"
                     /db_xref="SSO:000000556"
     mRNA            complement(46065..46436)
     CDS             complement(46065..46436)
                     /product="ATP synthase protein I"
                     /translation="MIRMALRSFNIQMYCLLGVMLLGWLVTPFSAQFVGISIGLLVSMY
                     CAWILGRRIEKFGDSIVKKEKAPMLGMINRFAAAILGAIIMYEIEHHEFMWTFAAGIMG
                     GYFLIIINLGYYSMRDAKE"
                     /db_xref="SSO:000000556"
     gene            complement(46476..47009)
                     /product="CDP-diacylglycerol--serine
                     O-phosphatidyltransferase (EC 2.7.8.8); Archaetidylserine
                     synthase (EC 2.7.8.38)"
                     /translation="MSYIPNMITIANFVCGLLAIHAVFVDDMYGAVMFIITGMVLDLFD
                     GMVARKLDSVSEIGGELDSFADLVTFGVAPSILAYNASLKDLQSIGMICALAYSICGML
                     RLARFNTQQSKLPTFIGMPIPFAAMCLLILCFLKNPVSVAFGTCVLAYLMVSKIKFPHL
                     KKDIAESLKLGRLD"
     mRNA            complement(46476..47009)
     CDS             complement(46476..47009)
                     /product="CDP-diacylglycerol--serine
                     O-phosphatidyltransferase (EC 2.7.8.8); Archaetidylserine
                     synthase (EC 2.7.8.38)"
                     /translation="MSYIPNMITIANFVCGLLAIHAVFVDDMYGAVMFIITGMVLDLFD
                     GMVARKLDSVSEIGGELDSFADLVTFGVAPSILAYNASLKDLQSIGMICALAYSICGML
                     RLARFNTQQSKLPTFIGMPIPFAAMCLLILCFLKNPVSVAFGTCVLAYLMVSKIKFPHL
                     KKDIAESLKLGRLD"
     gene            complement(47053..47511)
                     /product="Transcriptional regulator, MarR family"
                     /translation="MTRTYKEVINEMNRAYNEFYILLFQELKDEFGLTGQQESMLFHIN
                     LNENTTANHIATTFNVSKSAVSQVLSKLEKQKMISKQVNPNNKREYFLTLGPNGSKYIE
                     RLSELDDVLIEKYFSKIDINALEQMTETLTKINKVILEEKQKDLDCNE"
                     /db_xref="SSO:000025935"
     mRNA            complement(47053..47511)
     CDS             complement(47053..47511)
                     /product="Transcriptional regulator, MarR family"
                     /translation="MTRTYKEVINEMNRAYNEFYILLFQELKDEFGLTGQQESMLFHIN
                     LNENTTANHIATTFNVSKSAVSQVLSKLEKQKMISKQVNPNNKREYFLTLGPNGSKYIE
                     RLSELDDVLIEKYFSKIDINALEQMTETLTKINKVILEEKQKDLDCNE"
                     /db_xref="SSO:000025935"
     gene            47947..48243
                     /product="FIG01227147: hypothetical protein"
                     /translation="MEHPVARELRFIRVYLIILIIVIAFWDREKTVEITDHGSDPILNT
                     SNMTQVGEYTFAYKDESNQIKIFKFNPDTNEIKLIKEFYANEYELHTINNSNR"
     mRNA            47947..48243
     CDS             47947..48243
                     /product="FIG01227147: hypothetical protein"
                     /translation="MEHPVARELRFIRVYLIILIIVIAFWDREKTVEITDHGSDPILNT
                     SNMTQVGEYTFAYKDESNQIKIFKFNPDTNEIKLIKEFYANEYELHTINNSNR"
     gene            48640..49206
                     /product="Transcriptional regulator, AcrR family"
                     /translation="MNQKRVIEVAATLFLEKGFAYTSMDELVRVSKVSKSNVYYHFSNK
                     EQLLEGVVDYWIEMYQSAIDNVLSQNQFLVEDRIQLFLKQLSQGVQSREYKGSCPFITL
                     YIQSPTQATQIKEKIGLFFTGLQEKVSLLLKQGVENGEFRNTIHIDEVASLFITNLEGA
                     LFISETLKDATVITKTADHFFKLLR"
                     /db_xref="SSO:000008246"
     mRNA            48640..49206
     CDS             48640..49206
                     /product="Transcriptional regulator, AcrR family"
                     /translation="MNQKRVIEVAATLFLEKGFAYTSMDELVRVSKVSKSNVYYHFSNK
                     EQLLEGVVDYWIEMYQSAIDNVLSQNQFLVEDRIQLFLKQLSQGVQSREYKGSCPFITL
                     YIQSPTQATQIKEKIGLFFTGLQEKVSLLLKQGVENGEFRNTIHIDEVASLFITNLEGA
                     LFISETLKDATVITKTADHFFKLLR"
                     /db_xref="SSO:000008246"
     gene            49265..51121
                     /product="NAD-dependent epimerase/dehydratase; Hydrolase,
                     alpha/beta fold family"
                     /translation="MRTVFLTGGTGFIGKQLVKELAKEDVKILLLVRSKSKAIRLFQER
                     GSLKKKVMHFIEGDLTKIDLGLSAEDKERVLKTDVIIHAGGPMDIQATSKEAASVFLNG
                     AKHISELAKSIHQLKGLQQFIHVVGYMSPFDDKNSKIAIDVFTEGNNYLKIKNPYERTK
                     FLADLYIRQQASAVGYPLSVINPPTVVGSSKTGSTEQIAGLGLLVMSMRRGLMPMIPGG
                     KGYRLPLISNDELAKFIMQVFRLEQPTIQTYTLVEDKQYDQNIAELLNIMSESMNMRAP
                     KISVPMPLMKAIMNSGVSKITKIPSDGLNFITKQNFPNVSAKKIMGGDWFKKTSVIKFL
                     PAVVADLDYRMMYQNGQHNHLFKRTLCDNTTLYQLQGEGKPFILLHGLLSDGEDLFPLA
                     QELHEKTGQPIWILDLPGLGRSPFKREKNLLDIYLNVVKKLLEKATNGAHLIGHSFGAF
                     ILLEALVQEYIDKKYAITLLQPPVAKKNAKSLNVPQFMNKWTLKLATTNLIERYLLSNG
                     LFESMESIPEHYIEKISNSFTSPRILNTTVQLNSLLLKNDQGDFNEVTKYNLHIIWGDY
                     DRAYSAPSHLGKVDFVPYGHHFPLSHPSETATLVIKNSNTSR"
     mRNA            49265..51121
     CDS             49265..51121
                     /product="NAD-dependent epimerase/dehydratase; Hydrolase,
                     alpha/beta fold family"
                     /translation="MRTVFLTGGTGFIGKQLVKELAKEDVKILLLVRSKSKAIRLFQER
                     GSLKKKVMHFIEGDLTKIDLGLSAEDKERVLKTDVIIHAGGPMDIQATSKEAASVFLNG
                     AKHISELAKSIHQLKGLQQFIHVVGYMSPFDDKNSKIAIDVFTEGNNYLKIKNPYERTK
                     FLADLYIRQQASAVGYPLSVINPPTVVGSSKTGSTEQIAGLGLLVMSMRRGLMPMIPGG
                     KGYRLPLISNDELAKFIMQVFRLEQPTIQTYTLVEDKQYDQNIAELLNIMSESMNMRAP
                     KISVPMPLMKAIMNSGVSKITKIPSDGLNFITKQNFPNVSAKKIMGGDWFKKTSVIKFL
                     PAVVADLDYRMMYQNGQHNHLFKRTLCDNTTLYQLQGEGKPFILLHGLLSDGEDLFPLA
                     QELHEKTGQPIWILDLPGLGRSPFKREKNLLDIYLNVVKKLLEKATNGAHLIGHSFGAF
                     ILLEALVQEYIDKKYAITLLQPPVAKKNAKSLNVPQFMNKWTLKLATTNLIERYLLSNG
                     LFESMESIPEHYIEKISNSFTSPRILNTTVQLNSLLLKNDQGDFNEVTKYNLHIIWGDY
                     DRAYSAPSHLGKVDFVPYGHHFPLSHPSETATLVIKNSNTSR"
     gene            complement(51482..52036)
                     /product="CBS-domain-containing membrane protein"
                     /translation="MDNITATKQEDPQPISVRYFTKMKGKGGSPLQVNIKDSLTGLLGG
                     FLTIITLTYLTSITSTELLMAPFGASCVLAFGVWNAPLSQPRNIIGGHLISTFIGLSIY
                     HLFGNEYWTIALAVGMAIAVMMLTRTTHPPAGADPIIVILGANSWSYLVTPVLIGSVVI
                     VVIALFINNMSSKRSYPTFWI"
                     /db_xref="SSO:000011510"
     mRNA            complement(51482..52036)
     CDS             complement(51482..52036)
                     /product="CBS-domain-containing membrane protein"
                     /translation="MDNITATKQEDPQPISVRYFTKMKGKGGSPLQVNIKDSLTGLLGG
                     FLTIITLTYLTSITSTELLMAPFGASCVLAFGVWNAPLSQPRNIIGGHLISTFIGLSIY
                     HLFGNEYWTIALAVGMAIAVMMLTRTTHPPAGADPIIVILGANSWSYLVTPVLIGSVVI
                     VVIALFINNMSSKRSYPTFWI"
                     /db_xref="SSO:000011510"
     gene            complement(52154..52738)
                     /product="FIG01229143: hypothetical protein"
                     /translation="MQDKKQFPLISGNLSLDLVNTELVRRGQRYDLLITNEDVLEWLHV
                     IKVSLPFWNEKTFIRIQERTNQVTSIILEVREVLRKQFEVIADQHEISNDFVTYLETQI
                     EKAPFTYKIIEQQLVSIPVGEIEDVLASLIAFDALTLIAENKLIFLKRCSNPDCVLLFI
                     DKSGKRKWCSMKICGNRKKVAKFQDRKFEEV"
     mRNA            complement(52154..52738)
     CDS             complement(52154..52738)
                     /product="FIG01229143: hypothetical protein"
                     /translation="MQDKKQFPLISGNLSLDLVNTELVRRGQRYDLLITNEDVLEWLHV
                     IKVSLPFWNEKTFIRIQERTNQVTSIILEVREVLRKQFEVIADQHEISNDFVTYLETQI
                     EKAPFTYKIIEQQLVSIPVGEIEDVLASLIAFDALTLIAENKLIFLKRCSNPDCVLLFI
                     DKSGKRKWCSMKICGNRKKVAKFQDRKFEEV"
     gene            52891..52992
                     /translation="MEHNKNGVLALIVLFVGLAFFVIGMVYHLWGTV"
     mRNA            52891..52992
     CDS             52891..52992
                     /product=""
                     /translation="MEHNKNGVLALIVLFVGLAFFVIGMVYHLWGTV"
     gene            53165..54574
                     /product="Carboxylic ester hydrolase"
                     /translation="MLEIIFVAVLLLSSIIPIFIKRGLTKKNGVLLLINYALLFATIIV
                     IGANWRMIPAYFLLFVLTLQVFLKPKTTAVSKKLVMKVLKGLGIIVTAIAMFTLPLLFP
                     IITLPEPTGKYTVGTKAFHLIDTNRKETTVPNNHGNRELMIQVYYPAAKGSGKPSAYFE
                     NINELAEQLAVTNGAPYIVTTHLGLTKTHSYQNAKPLQDKEKFPLLLFGHGMGLYGQQN
                     TFQLEELASQGYVVIALNFTGYAATTIFPNGNRVDSIPIEYTPTALNTIVQKWEQDTTF
                     VLNEVIEGNFDKSFKTIADLIDYDKIGMFGHSFGGATAAQMLVKDTRIKAAINMDGGLY
                     GDPMPKDGPQKPFMLMNAEATIHFMKEAENPKTTGIQNELLEIVYLRNKTIEKPGVYTV
                     VIPKTNHTSFTDLAAFSPIINEPGEDVATNYKLINKLVTSFFDQTLKGKSENHLEEIQK
                     QHPELPLIKHK"
                     /db_xref="SSO:000011961"
     mRNA            53165..54574
     CDS             53165..54574
                     /product="Carboxylic ester hydrolase"
                     /translation="MLEIIFVAVLLLSSIIPIFIKRGLTKKNGVLLLINYALLFATIIV
                     IGANWRMIPAYFLLFVLTLQVFLKPKTTAVSKKLVMKVLKGLGIIVTAIAMFTLPLLFP
                     IITLPEPTGKYTVGTKAFHLIDTNRKETTVPNNHGNRELMIQVYYPAAKGSGKPSAYFE
                     NINELAEQLAVTNGAPYIVTTHLGLTKTHSYQNAKPLQDKEKFPLLLFGHGMGLYGQQN
                     TFQLEELASQGYVVIALNFTGYAATTIFPNGNRVDSIPIEYTPTALNTIVQKWEQDTTF
                     VLNEVIEGNFDKSFKTIADLIDYDKIGMFGHSFGGATAAQMLVKDTRIKAAINMDGGLY
                     GDPMPKDGPQKPFMLMNAEATIHFMKEAENPKTTGIQNELLEIVYLRNKTIEKPGVYTV
                     VIPKTNHTSFTDLAAFSPIINEPGEDVATNYKLINKLVTSFFDQTLKGKSENHLEEIQK
                     QHPELPLIKHK"
                     /db_xref="SSO:000011961"
     gene            complement(54914..55174)
                     /product="protein-export membrane protein-related protein"
                     /translation="MANSEMILRLLTDLKIEQQLLKEQLEKMQTAVTILEEKSVTLKEK
                     PATLKEKTMTPEEKTSVTKQRAFSGRPTSFRDWRAAAQKNS"
                     /db_xref="SSO:000032147"
     mRNA            complement(54914..55174)
     CDS             complement(54914..55174)
                     /product="protein-export membrane protein-related protein"
                     /translation="MANSEMILRLLTDLKIEQQLLKEQLEKMQTAVTILEEKSVTLKEK
                     PATLKEKTMTPEEKTSVTKQRAFSGRPTSFRDWRAAAQKNS"
                     /db_xref="SSO:000032147"
     gene            55372..55497
                     /product="hypothetical protein"
                     /translation="MGYGGSCGGGCGFGGGFALLVVLFILLIIVGASCWGGGFGC"
                     /db_xref="SSO:000009137"
     mRNA            55372..55497
     CDS             55372..55497
                     /product="hypothetical protein"
                     /translation="MGYGGSCGGGCGFGGGFALLVVLFILLIIVGASCWGGGFGC"
                     /db_xref="SSO:000009137"
     gene            complement(55981..56721)
                     /product="Hypothetical protein perhaps functionally coupled
                     to transcription elongation factor GreA"
                     /translation="MGQVSRFQEKQQNRRQKAIFNIAFTLVLVTVGIVTYQLFTASNTS
                     KKAIAQEKKVTKIEEKKTEDKETAKIEEKKTEDKETAKIEEKKAEDKETAKIEEKKTED
                     KETAKIEEKKTEDKEAAQLEEKSKTEKSVKTNGTENNEEEKTTSQEKGSQTNPSWKPIG
                     TEQGAKPEMKFKEGTVDWSEMKKAISYAVDVPESQLIFDFIGNNGSNKAYGNVRDKQNN
                     KKYKVNIDWVENQGWKPVSVQVVR"
                     /db_xref="SSO:000018132"
     mRNA            complement(55981..56721)
     CDS             complement(55981..56721)
                     /product="Hypothetical protein perhaps functionally coupled
                     to transcription elongation factor GreA"
                     /translation="MGQVSRFQEKQQNRRQKAIFNIAFTLVLVTVGIVTYQLFTASNTS
                     KKAIAQEKKVTKIEEKKTEDKETAKIEEKKTEDKETAKIEEKKAEDKETAKIEEKKTED
                     KETAKIEEKKTEDKEAAQLEEKSKTEKSVKTNGTENNEEEKTTSQEKGSQTNPSWKPIG
                     TEQGAKPEMKFKEGTVDWSEMKKAISYAVDVPESQLIFDFIGNNGSNKAYGNVRDKQNN
                     KKYKVNIDWVENQGWKPVSVQVVR"
                     /db_xref="SSO:000018132"
     gene            complement(56959..57393)
                     /product="hypothetical protein"
                     /translation="MRFIETVHIKWYGMYSINDFYNREEASKKGIFAISRVCAKSVTLL
                     YIGQTKRSFIQKIRELNKEWPFDESELKITLGIIEFPSGEIYSEKKVKEIKSLLILRHT
                     PLENETSLLYYRGKFNLKIINKGRRGLIVKKLSTGDLIWT"
                     /db_xref="SSO:000009137"
     mRNA            complement(56959..57393)
     CDS             complement(56959..57393)
                     /product="hypothetical protein"
                     /translation="MRFIETVHIKWYGMYSINDFYNREEASKKGIFAISRVCAKSVTLL
                     YIGQTKRSFIQKIRELNKEWPFDESELKITLGIIEFPSGEIYSEKKVKEIKSLLILRHT
                     PLENETSLLYYRGKFNLKIINKGRRGLIVKKLSTGDLIWT"
                     /db_xref="SSO:000009137"
     gene            complement(58303..58419)
                     /translation="MLCLFCDIWCFMYVGGFIEEIINIVFISYILSTDYRMF"
     mRNA            complement(58303..58419)
     CDS             complement(58303..58419)
                     /product=""
                     /translation="MLCLFCDIWCFMYVGGFIEEIINIVFISYILSTDYRMF"
     gene            complement(58864..59250)
                     /product="[Genomic island nu Sa beta2]"
                     /translation="MKKVIIWVVSALVLIAGGYFTMEYLKEKEKEEQFWKRQGTRVEKY
                     IHHNVKNVKSITFTEHKVNPMGIPYIKGYINDDKELWFNASISTTKDFESKFGCSGELY
                     DNYMKKPAKSVSEIEKEEKEKKQE"
                     /db_xref="SSO:000029247"
     mRNA            complement(58864..59250)
     CDS             complement(58864..59250)
                     /product="[Genomic island nu Sa beta2]"
                     /translation="MKKVIIWVVSALVLIAGGYFTMEYLKEKEKEEQFWKRQGTRVEKY
                     IHHNVKNVKSITFTEHKVNPMGIPYIKGYINDDKELWFNASISTTKDFESKFGCSGELY
                     DNYMKKPAKSVSEIEKEEKEKKQE"
                     /db_xref="SSO:000029247"
     gene            complement(59328..59711)
                     /product="[Genomic island nu Sa beta2]"
                     /translation="MKKVMILVVSAVVIIAGGYFTMEYLKQKEKEEKFWKAQEARVEKY
                     IHYNIQDVKSITFKEHSVSPMGVPRLKGYINNNEELYFIAYISTTENFEDDFTRSGELG
                     KLIKNPKKSVSEIEKEEKEKQQE"
                     /db_xref="SSO:000029247"
     mRNA            complement(59328..59711)
     CDS             complement(59328..59711)
                     /product="[Genomic island nu Sa beta2]"
                     /translation="MKKVMILVVSAVVIIAGGYFTMEYLKQKEKEEKFWKAQEARVEKY
                     IHYNIQDVKSITFKEHSVSPMGVPRLKGYINNNEELYFIAYISTTENFEDDFTRSGELG
                     KLIKNPKKSVSEIEKEEKEKQQE"
                     /db_xref="SSO:000029247"
     gene            complement(59788..60108)
                     /product="FIG01229229: hypothetical protein"
                     /translation="MEYLKQKEKEEQFWKVQEARVEKYIYYNIEDVKSITFIEKGVSPM
                     GVPKLKGYINNNKELDFIASISTTKNFENKFTRSGELDEMIKKPAKSVSEIEKEEKEKK
                     QE"
     mRNA            complement(59788..60108)
     CDS             complement(59788..60108)
                     /product="FIG01229229: hypothetical protein"
                     /translation="MEYLKQKEKEEQFWKVQEARVEKYIYYNIEDVKSITFIEKGVSPM
                     GVPKLKGYINNNKELDFIASISTTKNFENKFTRSGELDEMIKKPAKSVSEIEKEEKEKK
                     QE"
     gene            60230..61393
                     /product="hypothetical Cytosolic Protein"
                     /translation="MNELKKNPIATDEDYFELSDKVYDPEVLKKKKVITGSNGKEWKVI
                     ETFDADKTKVKNGLQAIAVVPADKYKPGKKQYDDVIIAFRGTEFDRFDGDKTTDIVQIT
                     LGQKKNLGVAGGKAPTSFDSALEFTEKIKKKYNPTSIHTTGHSKGAAEAQYVAAEMNCY
                     ATTYAAPNIYRLLSDKAKKRVDEGVMENKVVDYTHKEDAVGNFNQFGAPMIGKQFTTKS
                     NGTDSILAAVFMGQHPMSTFLEMFHNNGSVRLELEPDDIIRHAKEIQKISDILSDIIRN
                     IERFQQQEEEEVAKLKSQLKHETGPGGKYHLLEEHEVDEAIREVAKISQNGRDYFHDVQ
                     LAEELIHLLRKKQKELIHFGDDIAYAANSLRDKDNQLGTNFEGLVAR"
     mRNA            60230..61393
     CDS             60230..61393
                     /product="hypothetical Cytosolic Protein"
                     /translation="MNELKKNPIATDEDYFELSDKVYDPEVLKKKKVITGSNGKEWKVI
                     ETFDADKTKVKNGLQAIAVVPADKYKPGKKQYDDVIIAFRGTEFDRFDGDKTTDIVQIT
                     LGQKKNLGVAGGKAPTSFDSALEFTEKIKKKYNPTSIHTTGHSKGAAEAQYVAAEMNCY
                     ATTYAAPNIYRLLSDKAKKRVDEGVMENKVVDYTHKEDAVGNFNQFGAPMIGKQFTTKS
                     NGTDSILAAVFMGQHPMSTFLEMFHNNGSVRLELEPDDIIRHAKEIQKISDILSDIIRN
                     IERFQQQEEEEVAKLKSQLKHETGPGGKYHLLEEHEVDEAIREVAKISQNGRDYFHDVQ
                     LAEELIHLLRKKQKELIHFGDDIAYAANSLRDKDNQLGTNFEGLVAR"
     gene            61395..61778
                     /product="FIG01226430: hypothetical protein"
                     /translation="MTDFIGEIQKIEKEIEKATVGAVGTIIDELQAVKKQLEKELQQSL
                     LKTDVAFKTNSIVASQKHAIQKNKEAFHDVCKSLSEQGIELNKSFESKTGSAIKETLNK
                     HLNQIRNEMISKQYDLINSCGKK"
     mRNA            61395..61778
     CDS             61395..61778
                     /product="FIG01226430: hypothetical protein"
                     /translation="MTDFIGEIQKIEKEIEKATVGAVGTIIDELQAVKKQLEKELQQSL
                     LKTDVAFKTNSIVASQKHAIQKNKEAFHDVCKSLSEQGIELNKSFESKTGSAIKETLNK
                     HLNQIRNEMISKQYDLINSCGKK"
     gene            complement(62352..63014)
                     /product="LPXTG-site transpeptidase family protein"
                     /translation="MNKKQWIGLCLTVIGLTIFSYYFLEWYSARQSAESLTTNEAKQYE
                     TSTPSKENETQNINQIETEIKTDTSLQEKPVQIPASKVNHQLGDKVAYLIIPKIQKKYS
                     IYWGADDKVLKKGVGMFVSDLTTTPSGNGHTVLSGHRDTVFTELGQLKENDQLIVEYEN
                     KTYTYEINKHWITDSEDRTVIVEKSEPTLTLTTCYPFDYIGDAPDRYIIEASLLSIH"
                     /db_xref="SSO:000018809"
     mRNA            complement(62352..63014)
     CDS             complement(62352..63014)
                     /product="LPXTG-site transpeptidase family protein"
                     /translation="MNKKQWIGLCLTVIGLTIFSYYFLEWYSARQSAESLTTNEAKQYE
                     TSTPSKENETQNINQIETEIKTDTSLQEKPVQIPASKVNHQLGDKVAYLIIPKIQKKYS
                     IYWGADDKVLKKGVGMFVSDLTTTPSGNGHTVLSGHRDTVFTELGQLKENDQLIVEYEN
                     KTYTYEINKHWITDSEDRTVIVEKSEPTLTLTTCYPFDYIGDAPDRYIIEASLLSIH"
                     /db_xref="SSO:000018809"
     gene            complement(63071..63658)
                     /product="FIG01228682: hypothetical protein"
                     /translation="MKKLLASATAVTLLTVGYSSSAFAAKSPNDTKNCGHFKSQQDAQA
                     FWDQNGYGVGNDPHRLDNDKDGIPCEDYKYPKSTNTTTENKETTKPQEQPKQENTKQEN
                     TKQEPVKQENTKQENSKQNNQTTNHKQEQTKPQTTAKETKKNTNTVVKKETKKQGEKLP
                     NTASNGVTMMLASLGLALAGSVLMFRRKKTNA"
     mRNA            complement(63071..63658)
     CDS             complement(63071..63658)
                     /product="FIG01228682: hypothetical protein"
                     /translation="MKKLLASATAVTLLTVGYSSSAFAAKSPNDTKNCGHFKSQQDAQA
                     FWDQNGYGVGNDPHRLDNDKDGIPCEDYKYPKSTNTTTENKETTKPQEQPKQENTKQEN
                     TKQEPVKQENTKQENSKQNNQTTNHKQEQTKPQTTAKETKKNTNTVVKKETKKQGEKLP
                     NTASNGVTMMLASLGLALAGSVLMFRRKKTNA"
     gene            complement(64152..64301)
                     /product="hypothetical protein"
                     /translation="MNLSFPLLSKGGTIMGYGGSCGGCGFSGGFALLVVLFILLIIVGA
                     SCFC"
                     /db_xref="SSO:000009137"
     mRNA            complement(64152..64301)
     CDS             complement(64152..64301)
                     /product="hypothetical protein"
                     /translation="MNLSFPLLSKGGTIMGYGGSCGGCGFSGGFALLVVLFILLIIVGA
                     SCFC"
                     /db_xref="SSO:000009137"
     gene            64474..64608
                     /translation="MQLVCFKIVSGQYFLFVEGIQIPVPIPAVAAALLIGLGVIPLCS"
     mRNA            64474..64608
     CDS             64474..64608
                     /product=""
                     /translation="MQLVCFKIVSGQYFLFVEGIQIPVPIPAVAAALLIGLGVIPLCS"
     gene            complement(64701..65261)
                     /product="FIG01228222: hypothetical protein"
                     /translation="MDKKLTYWLASIIGGVVLATGMTYGILQFAEVPLKGEDHVFAEVN
                     KEDILSNEAEVKGSNAQLHITVTSTEEEVISAMHSMTHQKVKACEGKGATPMSKKNAEK
                     VRNILNGNNFKNKEELLAITERWANRDFSKIVEEHNYFIKLQGGVIGEATVMDKVDEQV
                     FCLNTFGDDVTAALIKSGDLQAL"
     mRNA            complement(64701..65261)
     CDS             complement(64701..65261)
                     /product="FIG01228222: hypothetical protein"
                     /translation="MDKKLTYWLASIIGGVVLATGMTYGILQFAEVPLKGEDHVFAEVN
                     KEDILSNEAEVKGSNAQLHITVTSTEEEVISAMHSMTHQKVKACEGKGATPMSKKNAEK
                     VRNILNGNNFKNKEELLAITERWANRDFSKIVEEHNYFIKLQGGVIGEATVMDKVDEQV
                     FCLNTFGDDVTAALIKSGDLQAL"
     gene            65448..65648
                     /product="FIG01230098: hypothetical protein"
                     /translation="MNKNINLLLQMIIGIIIMIAPILITGSIYDVTKSFGELLVAELII
                     RTLSLIIGLLVISTALHRYSQ"
     mRNA            65448..65648
     CDS             65448..65648
                     /product="FIG01230098: hypothetical protein"
                     /translation="MNKNINLLLQMIIGIIIMIAPILITGSIYDVTKSFGELLVAELII
                     RTLSLIIGLLVISTALHRYSQ"
     gene            complement(65779..67254)
                     /product="Uncharacterized MFS-type transporter"
                     /translation="MNMTTKSPASGKVDTSNLKHTPILIALLLGAMVALLNETLLGNAL
                     TVLMKEFGVTASTIQWLSTAYMLVVGVLVPITALLQQWLTTRQMFLIAMVTFLVGTLIA
                     GFAPTFSVLLIGRIVQAVATGLITPLLMNTILIICTPEKRGATMGLIALVMMAAPAIGP
                     TLSGVIVDSLNWRWLFYIVIPIVIISIMIGMKYIQNVSELTRPKVDYPSILLSTLGFGG
                     LVYSFSASGDLGWSDTKVYGALLVGFISLCIFVVRQLKIENPILELRAFKVPMFTLSVG
                     LIVIVMMSLFSTMTLLPMFLQTVLLVTAFKSGIIMLPGSVISAIMGPIAGKLFDKFSPK
                     VIIVPGIVLVGIAMFLFKGITPDTSMVQIIVMHSVLMVGLMFVMTAQTYGLNQLTPDLY
                     PHGTALFSTLQQVAGAIGTAIFISKMSSGTTSYMESSANPLDPVEKLNGLTSGFQGAFT
                     LGLVFIIVAFIVSLFLKEEKQGVTAARVLQNEN"
                     /db_xref="SSO:000026890"
     mRNA            complement(65779..67254)
     CDS             complement(65779..67254)
                     /product="Uncharacterized MFS-type transporter"
                     /translation="MNMTTKSPASGKVDTSNLKHTPILIALLLGAMVALLNETLLGNAL
                     TVLMKEFGVTASTIQWLSTAYMLVVGVLVPITALLQQWLTTRQMFLIAMVTFLVGTLIA
                     GFAPTFSVLLIGRIVQAVATGLITPLLMNTILIICTPEKRGATMGLIALVMMAAPAIGP
                     TLSGVIVDSLNWRWLFYIVIPIVIISIMIGMKYIQNVSELTRPKVDYPSILLSTLGFGG
                     LVYSFSASGDLGWSDTKVYGALLVGFISLCIFVVRQLKIENPILELRAFKVPMFTLSVG
                     LIVIVMMSLFSTMTLLPMFLQTVLLVTAFKSGIIMLPGSVISAIMGPIAGKLFDKFSPK
                     VIIVPGIVLVGIAMFLFKGITPDTSMVQIIVMHSVLMVGLMFVMTAQTYGLNQLTPDLY
                     PHGTALFSTLQQVAGAIGTAIFISKMSSGTTSYMESSANPLDPVEKLNGLTSGFQGAFT
                     LGLVFIIVAFIVSLFLKEEKQGVTAARVLQNEN"
                     /db_xref="SSO:000026890"
     gene            67397..67972
                     /product="Transcriptional regulator, AcrR family"
                     /translation="MNDNEKQLDLRIRRTHKLLWDSLFELMTQSKQKYSTITINQICDR
                     AMVHRTTFYKHFEDKDALLAFGFKRYSKMIAEIPVSDRLSKPFQVMEQFLHHEEIGKIL
                     ETQMSDEQFINRTQYLSHETRKQEIEALHQLRKNHTMPNDLIIEFYSGAITSLSAWWFK
                     NERKVSAAEMDRYLHQLINQDIFQFEKE"
                     /db_xref="SSO:000008246"
     mRNA            67397..67972
     CDS             67397..67972
                     /product="Transcriptional regulator, AcrR family"
                     /translation="MNDNEKQLDLRIRRTHKLLWDSLFELMTQSKQKYSTITINQICDR
                     AMVHRTTFYKHFEDKDALLAFGFKRYSKMIAEIPVSDRLSKPFQVMEQFLHHEEIGKIL
                     ETQMSDEQFINRTQYLSHETRKQEIEALHQLRKNHTMPNDLIIEFYSGAITSLSAWWFK
                     NERKVSAAEMDRYLHQLINQDIFQFEKE"
                     /db_xref="SSO:000008246"
     gene            complement(68145..68300)
                     /product="FIG01228757: hypothetical protein"
                     /translation="MEFLFDLVKEFVKATVREVSAYFLRKQLLDKDNKKTTPRRRKQKG
                     GFRKKK"
     mRNA            complement(68145..68300)
     CDS             complement(68145..68300)
                     /product="FIG01228757: hypothetical protein"
                     /translation="MEFLFDLVKEFVKATVREVSAYFLRKQLLDKDNKKTTPRRRKQKG
                     GFRKKK"
     gene            complement(68609..69376)
                     /product="Transmembrane protein YfcA"
                     /translation="MDFYLDPSVLMILIVFGFVAAFIDSVVGGGGLIALPALLFTGLNP
                     ASAVATNKLASTMGSATSNIVFYRSGNLDLKSAFKLFPITFIGSIIGAWTVHLMNPEVL
                     KLLMLIMLGVVAIYTIFKKDWGSISTHKKLSGRHVIIFTFFIFAIGFYDGFLGPGTGSF
                     LMFSLLFIGYDFLKAAGTAKFLNLGSNVGALLMFMYVGQVNYVYGFIMGIAQIAGGIVG
                     SKFAIKKGSGYVRALFITVTCLLLAKNLYDYIQ"
                     /db_xref="SSO:000039768"
     mRNA            complement(68609..69376)
     CDS             complement(68609..69376)
                     /product="Transmembrane protein YfcA"
                     /translation="MDFYLDPSVLMILIVFGFVAAFIDSVVGGGGLIALPALLFTGLNP
                     ASAVATNKLASTMGSATSNIVFYRSGNLDLKSAFKLFPITFIGSIIGAWTVHLMNPEVL
                     KLLMLIMLGVVAIYTIFKKDWGSISTHKKLSGRHVIIFTFFIFAIGFYDGFLGPGTGSF
                     LMFSLLFIGYDFLKAAGTAKFLNLGSNVGALLMFMYVGQVNYVYGFIMGIAQIAGGIVG
                     SKFAIKKGSGYVRALFITVTCLLLAKNLYDYIQ"
                     /db_xref="SSO:000039768"
     repeat          69450..69553
                     /product="repeat region"
     gene            69577..70362
                     /product="Transcriptional regulator, TrmB family"
                     /translation="MDYIVQQLKKIGFNEYEAKSYVSLVKQGPVTAYQVSKDSGVPRAR
                     IYEILGNLVEKGIVMKEEINDTTRYSPLPVEIFLQKAQSEWHSTYEGISDSLKKLETSE
                     EKTDNRVITLKDNKTIISYCQALIKKAEQRIVISMWDEMYEALKEELCEVADKVSVQGI
                     TLHVENPIKNLEAHRITPYTETLSTEHWFIVSIDSKEMIYGPSIEERNIAFYTDDPVHI
                     YLLEDYVWHDVLVNRLVRRSQDDLEQWITAERRSFFMGK"
                     /db_xref="SSO:000025955"
     mRNA            69577..70362
     CDS             69577..70362
                     /product="Transcriptional regulator, TrmB family"
                     /translation="MDYIVQQLKKIGFNEYEAKSYVSLVKQGPVTAYQVSKDSGVPRAR
                     IYEILGNLVEKGIVMKEEINDTTRYSPLPVEIFLQKAQSEWHSTYEGISDSLKKLETSE
                     EKTDNRVITLKDNKTIISYCQALIKKAEQRIVISMWDEMYEALKEELCEVADKVSVQGI
                     TLHVENPIKNLEAHRITPYTETLSTEHWFIVSIDSKEMIYGPSIEERNIAFYTDDPVHI
                     YLLEDYVWHDVLVNRLVRRSQDDLEQWITAERRSFFMGK"
                     /db_xref="SSO:000025955"
     gene            complement(70472..70816)
                     /product="FIG01231205: hypothetical protein"
                     /translation="MKRTTEFVLGLIGGIFGILCAFIALFIGGVASAMEAEGASNVIGL
                     GWAAVALSILGIVGSVMVKSKAKVGGAMMTIAAIGGFICISFIYILPAVLLLIGGLMGM
                     FRKEKVAVSA"
     mRNA            complement(70472..70816)
     CDS             complement(70472..70816)
                     /product="FIG01231205: hypothetical protein"
                     /translation="MKRTTEFVLGLIGGIFGILCAFIALFIGGVASAMEAEGASNVIGL
                     GWAAVALSILGIVGSVMVKSKAKVGGAMMTIAAIGGFICISFIYILPAVLLLIGGLMGM
                     FRKEKVAVSA"
     gene            complement(70838..71245)
                     /product="putative lipoprotein"
                     /translation="MLKKLGVLVLGSAVALSLVACDDATKEASNEKKEEPKQETKKENK
                     ESKKKISAADVEAIKVGDSLTGAGGEKYEDVVAKFGEPDNKAESQAGDIKMIIASWTKN
                     INGDLGANFNVTFTEKDGQKLATSKAQMGMK"
                     /db_xref="SSO:000020814"
     mRNA            complement(70838..71245)
     CDS             complement(70838..71245)
                     /product="putative lipoprotein"
                     /translation="MLKKLGVLVLGSAVALSLVACDDATKEASNEKKEEPKQETKKENK
                     ESKKKISAADVEAIKVGDSLTGAGGEKYEDVVAKFGEPDNKAESQAGDIKMIIASWTKN
                     INGDLGANFNVTFTEKDGQKLATSKAQMGMK"
                     /db_xref="SSO:000020814"
     gene            complement(71370..71537)
                     /product="FIG01239058: hypothetical protein"
                     /translation="MTKVGRLYEQEKQEEIDKALSAAGMLFKGMSVEEIAKKLDVTIEK
                     VKEWEKRLSD"
     mRNA            complement(71370..71537)
     CDS             complement(71370..71537)
                     /product="FIG01239058: hypothetical protein"
                     /translation="MTKVGRLYEQEKQEEIDKALSAAGMLFKGMSVEEIAKKLDVTIEK
                     VKEWEKRLSD"
     gene            complement(71582..72868)
                     /product="DNA helicase (EC 3.6.4.12), phage-associated"
                     /translation="MSIQNVEAEKTVLGSLLIDGELIKECRLTEQYFSLSVHKSIFQLM
                     RKMEEEGQPIDLVTFISRVDPKFLEGIGGMEYFIGLMDGVPTTANFSYYEGLVRGAWKM
                     YQAGVLGHKMGERLIAEKNEKIIGETITALCELEEKDCVCEFDLKDALVDLYEELHQDA
                     KEITGIETGYTSLNKMTCGLQDGDFVVLGARPSMGKTAFALNVGLHAAKSGAAVGLFSL
                     EMSSKQLLKRVASCVGEVSGGRLKNPKHRFAIEDWEKVSKAFAEIGELPLEIYDNVGIS
                     VQDIWMQTRKLKRKNGDKKVLVIVDYLQLITGDPKHRGNRFQEISEISRKLKVLARELN
                     VCVVALSQLSRSVEARQDKRPLLSDLRETGQIEQDADVIMLMYREDYYDKETVQKEMTE
                     IHVAKHRNGPVGSFKLRFLKEFGRFVEVG"
     mRNA            complement(71582..72868)
     CDS             complement(71582..72868)
                     /product="DNA helicase (EC 3.6.4.12), phage-associated"
                     /translation="MSIQNVEAEKTVLGSLLIDGELIKECRLTEQYFSLSVHKSIFQLM
                     RKMEEEGQPIDLVTFISRVDPKFLEGIGGMEYFIGLMDGVPTTANFSYYEGLVRGAWKM
                     YQAGVLGHKMGERLIAEKNEKIIGETITALCELEEKDCVCEFDLKDALVDLYEELHQDA
                     KEITGIETGYTSLNKMTCGLQDGDFVVLGARPSMGKTAFALNVGLHAAKSGAAVGLFSL
                     EMSSKQLLKRVASCVGEVSGGRLKNPKHRFAIEDWEKVSKAFAEIGELPLEIYDNVGIS
                     VQDIWMQTRKLKRKNGDKKVLVIVDYLQLITGDPKHRGNRFQEISEISRKLKVLARELN
                     VCVVALSQLSRSVEARQDKRPLLSDLRETGQIEQDADVIMLMYREDYYDKETVQKEMTE
                     IHVAKHRNGPVGSFKLRFLKEFGRFVEVG"
     gene            complement(72865..73725)
                     /product="Phage replication protein"
                     /translation="MAVYRTVQVNFWQDDFVLDLTPEERYFYVYLLTCSKTTQCGIFPF
                     PKRLAEMETGYNRETVDKLVQRFIDYGKILYDADTRELFVLNWLRYNPVTNTNVEKCVL
                     RELKGVKNKEFVHMFLQKCVEEELNVPMLLAHFGMPSDLAVDDVEPVCEETEEEEVIEE
                     ETGRRVFSFYEEHFGSLSPHTVEELSAWMEDLSEELVLKALQIAFENNKRTVAYVKGIL
                     RGWHGKGFTKVCEVEADTASFRKKESSVSTGETEEFLARCEEWEKNAPSEEELQRFLAE
                     RGWRP"
                     /db_xref="SSO:000021536"
     mRNA            complement(72865..73725)
     CDS             complement(72865..73725)
                     /product="Phage replication protein"
                     /translation="MAVYRTVQVNFWQDDFVLDLTPEERYFYVYLLTCSKTTQCGIFPF
                     PKRLAEMETGYNRETVDKLVQRFIDYGKILYDADTRELFVLNWLRYNPVTNTNVEKCVL
                     RELKGVKNKEFVHMFLQKCVEEELNVPMLLAHFGMPSDLAVDDVEPVCEETEEEEVIEE
                     ETGRRVFSFYEEHFGSLSPHTVEELSAWMEDLSEELVLKALQIAFENNKRTVAYVKGIL
                     RGWHGKGFTKVCEVEADTASFRKKESSVSTGETEEFLARCEEWEKNAPSEEELQRFLAE
                     RGWRP"
                     /db_xref="SSO:000021536"
     gene            74341..74496
                     /translation="MEKFFHGNWNIMMSWISLPYILSHRCIHSFNDPILILYFEQIYWS
                     IRSPVL"
     mRNA            74341..74496
     CDS             74341..74496
                     /product=""
                     /translation="MEKFFHGNWNIMMSWISLPYILSHRCIHSFNDPILILYFEQIYWS
                     IRSPVL"
     gene            complement(74980..77880)
                     /product="DNA/RNA helicase of DEAD/DEAH box family"
                     /translation="MENFIQKLEGSLYKGFINQKHNHPGIYKPKLLVNNTKKNENVLSS
                     LLEELENSTAFIFSVAFITESGLATLKSHFLDLKQKGIKGRILTSTFLNFNTPKVFREL
                     MKLENVEVRLTNLSGFHSKGYIFDNKTHCSLIVGSSNLTAHALKVNYEWNVKLTSHEDG
                     EIVQHFKKQFEEVWRNSQILTEELIANYETIYEQVAENKLLDRVIELPGQYHNAIEEAL
                     KITPNKMQQAALKEIQAIRDAGEAKGLVISATGTGKTYLSAFDVRNFAPKRMLFIVHRE
                     QILNKAKSDFQKVLGGADEDFGILSGSNKQVHAKYLFATIQTISKEATLHQFDPELFDY
                     ILIDEVHKAGASSYHRVIDYFKPKFLMGMTATPERTDNFNIYELFDYNIAYEIRLQEAL
                     EEDMLCPFHYFGVTDFEYNGEKIDDTTALSKLVTEERVDHVVEKVKYYGYSGEKVTGLM
                     FCSRKDEAEQLSDALNNRGFRTFALTGDHSQEERELRVNQLENGILDYILTVDIFNEGI
                     DIPSVNQVVMLRQTQSSIIFIQQLGRGLRKHDSKDFVTIIDFIGNYKNNYLIPIALSGD
                     RSQNKDNIRRYTNDTSYIKGISTVNFEEIAKKQIFKAINNSNLTAMKVLKEAFAELKNR
                     IGRTPYLYDFIVNHSIDPVVLAEGYSNYYQFLLKMKEDVPALTEYENKVLTMFSLEVLN
                     GKRKNEIVLLELLLKQEKVDKDEYIKQLEESNCLTDDDTITSVQRIFELEFFLQNSQKK
                     YGEKPILSLQDDKAYMFNDSIRKSLEQNEYFKRMVMDIIKSAREKSKNYECDSNLTVYK
                     KYSRKDVCKLLNWHNDESSTMYGYKTKYYTCPIFITYHKNDEVESSVDYGDEFLNQDVL
                     KWYTRSNRTLKSKEVQTIIDAKENNIDVHIFVKKDDDEGSDFYYLGKARPDKASVEQTE
                     MQDKNGKELPVVTMNMIMEKSMDNKLYDYLKDGNVL"
                     /db_xref="SSO:000012949"
     mRNA            complement(74980..77880)
     CDS             complement(74980..77880)
                     /product="DNA/RNA helicase of DEAD/DEAH box family"
                     /translation="MENFIQKLEGSLYKGFINQKHNHPGIYKPKLLVNNTKKNENVLSS
                     LLEELENSTAFIFSVAFITESGLATLKSHFLDLKQKGIKGRILTSTFLNFNTPKVFREL
                     MKLENVEVRLTNLSGFHSKGYIFDNKTHCSLIVGSSNLTAHALKVNYEWNVKLTSHEDG
                     EIVQHFKKQFEEVWRNSQILTEELIANYETIYEQVAENKLLDRVIELPGQYHNAIEEAL
                     KITPNKMQQAALKEIQAIRDAGEAKGLVISATGTGKTYLSAFDVRNFAPKRMLFIVHRE
                     QILNKAKSDFQKVLGGADEDFGILSGSNKQVHAKYLFATIQTISKEATLHQFDPELFDY
                     ILIDEVHKAGASSYHRVIDYFKPKFLMGMTATPERTDNFNIYELFDYNIAYEIRLQEAL
                     EEDMLCPFHYFGVTDFEYNGEKIDDTTALSKLVTEERVDHVVEKVKYYGYSGEKVTGLM
                     FCSRKDEAEQLSDALNNRGFRTFALTGDHSQEERELRVNQLENGILDYILTVDIFNEGI
                     DIPSVNQVVMLRQTQSSIIFIQQLGRGLRKHDSKDFVTIIDFIGNYKNNYLIPIALSGD
                     RSQNKDNIRRYTNDTSYIKGISTVNFEEIAKKQIFKAINNSNLTAMKVLKEAFAELKNR
                     IGRTPYLYDFIVNHSIDPVVLAEGYSNYYQFLLKMKEDVPALTEYENKVLTMFSLEVLN
                     GKRKNEIVLLELLLKQEKVDKDEYIKQLEESNCLTDDDTITSVQRIFELEFFLQNSQKK
                     YGEKPILSLQDDKAYMFNDSIRKSLEQNEYFKRMVMDIIKSAREKSKNYECDSNLTVYK
                     KYSRKDVCKLLNWHNDESSTMYGYKTKYYTCPIFITYHKNDEVESSVDYGDEFLNQDVL
                     KWYTRSNRTLKSKEVQTIIDAKENNIDVHIFVKKDDDEGSDFYYLGKARPDKASVEQTE
                     MQDKNGKELPVVTMNMIMEKSMDNKLYDYLKDGNVL"
                     /db_xref="SSO:000012949"
     gene            complement(77994..78395)
                     /product="Mutator MutT protein
                     (7,8-dihydro-8-oxoguanine-triphosphatase) (EC 3.6.1.-)"
                     /translation="MKKNIYVVGAVIVQDEKILCAQRGPSKSLPLMWEFPGGKIEEGET
                     PQEALKREIDEEMHCSVQIGEQIDYTAYEYDFGIVHLKTFYCKLVEGSPVLTEHVAIKW
                     LYPNELAALEWAPADIPTIEKLSKESLVK"
                     /db_xref="SSO:000005047"
     mRNA            complement(77994..78395)
     CDS             complement(77994..78395)
                     /product="Mutator MutT protein
                     (7,8-dihydro-8-oxoguanine-triphosphatase) (EC 3.6.1.-)"
                     /translation="MKKNIYVVGAVIVQDEKILCAQRGPSKSLPLMWEFPGGKIEEGET
                     PQEALKREIDEEMHCSVQIGEQIDYTAYEYDFGIVHLKTFYCKLVEGSPVLTEHVAIKW
                     LYPNELAALEWAPADIPTIEKLSKESLVK"
                     /db_xref="SSO:000005047"
     gene            complement(78621..79589)
                     /product="Tripartite tricarboxylate transporter TctC
                     family"
                     /translation="MKKRLLLCIWIMTGVIAGCSSEKSHTNKVNIDKVEIVAPNVQGAG
                     WDLTARAMQKTLTEEKIFTKPITVTNKVGGSGDVGWKYTKQKGGHVLAINSSLLITNNL
                     LGHSKLTYKDFTPLATLASDWEVVVVSKESNIENANELMEQLKQNKKNFKIGVAPGLGN
                     DDHLSFVQVSKAFGINPAELQFFVYENKEKIINALTNKQISAATMTLSEAEKQYKAGKI
                     KILAVSAPKRLDRLPEIPTWKEQGINVIFQHWKGIMGPKDMTEEEVAYWNGVIKRMVES
                     DSWKGILRERGWNSYYKDSGESRLLLEQCDFRYEEMLKKEN"
                     /db_xref="SSO:000039794"
     mRNA            complement(78621..79589)
     CDS             complement(78621..79589)
                     /product="Tripartite tricarboxylate transporter TctC
                     family"
                     /translation="MKKRLLLCIWIMTGVIAGCSSEKSHTNKVNIDKVEIVAPNVQGAG
                     WDLTARAMQKTLTEEKIFTKPITVTNKVGGSGDVGWKYTKQKGGHVLAINSSLLITNNL
                     LGHSKLTYKDFTPLATLASDWEVVVVSKESNIENANELMEQLKQNKKNFKIGVAPGLGN
                     DDHLSFVQVSKAFGINPAELQFFVYENKEKIINALTNKQISAATMTLSEAEKQYKAGKI
                     KILAVSAPKRLDRLPEIPTWKEQGINVIFQHWKGIMGPKDMTEEEVAYWNGVIKRMVES
                     DSWKGILRERGWNSYYKDSGESRLLLEQCDFRYEEMLKKEN"
                     /db_xref="SSO:000039794"
     gene            complement(79586..80263)
                     /product="Tricarboxylate transport transcriptional
                     regulator TctD"
                     /translation="MLKVAIAEDDFRVAQIQEEFLSKIKDVKVIGKALNAKETMELLQR
                     EEIDLLLLDNYLPDGIGTDLLPKIHADFPNVDVIMVTAANENHMLEKAIRNGVSNYLIK
                     PVTLEKFVRTIEDYKRKKQLLHSNNEVNQALIDNFFGTSQTQDIKNLPTGVDPLTLQKV
                     KGIIKGFEEGITIEEMGEQMGASRTTARRYLEYLVATGECTVEYTYGIIGRPERKYRIG
                     RGL"
                     /db_xref="SSO:000008371"
     mRNA            complement(79586..80263)
     CDS             complement(79586..80263)
                     /product="Tricarboxylate transport transcriptional
                     regulator TctD"
                     /translation="MLKVAIAEDDFRVAQIQEEFLSKIKDVKVIGKALNAKETMELLQR
                     EEIDLLLLDNYLPDGIGTDLLPKIHADFPNVDVIMVTAANENHMLEKAIRNGVSNYLIK
                     PVTLEKFVRTIEDYKRKKQLLHSNNEVNQALIDNFFGTSQTQDIKNLPTGVDPLTLQKV
                     KGIIKGFEEGITIEEMGEQMGASRTTARRYLEYLVATGECTVEYTYGIIGRPERKYRIG
                     RGL"
                     /db_xref="SSO:000008371"
     gene            complement(80283..81872)
                     /product="Tricarboxylate transport sensor protein TctE"
                     /translation="MKKSRKVSLQTKIVSLIITLILFVVLLLAGIFVYIQSVDTKRQVE
                     QLALQTAKSLSFMPAIKDAFQYNKHKSSIQSIAEQVREQAGADTVIIEDRFGVTYSHSN
                     SELIGTKSNNPYNYEALTFGGYYTLEGNGTSGPALMAKAPIIVHNEDYDQVVGVVTVEF
                     SIKGIEYNILSRTKEIILFSLGVLLAGIIGGILLARSIRKDTLGLEPNEIAALYRERSA
                     ILLSIKEGIIAIDQNGLITMMNTSAEEMLHVHDDYMQRHISKVLPEFHMERVLENDQEI
                     AFQDKVFILNRTPILENNSTVGVVCSFRDKTELQNLVNTISEVRKYSEDLRAQTHEFTN
                     KLFVLSGLLQLGHYKEAIEFIQQESNIHQSQNHILFHQIHDAKVQAILLGKIGTASEKK
                     IDFHIEGDSALHPLPDHIKVSHLITILGNIIDNAFDAVSEREEKNVSFFVTDIGHDIVF
                     EVIDSGIGIPEEKITTIFQKGFSTKGNDRGYGLANVKEKVDLLGGTIEIQNEKNGGAIF
                     TIYLPKTLREST"
                     /db_xref="SSO:000008370"
     mRNA            complement(80283..81872)
     CDS             complement(80283..81872)
                     /product="Tricarboxylate transport sensor protein TctE"
                     /translation="MKKSRKVSLQTKIVSLIITLILFVVLLLAGIFVYIQSVDTKRQVE
                     QLALQTAKSLSFMPAIKDAFQYNKHKSSIQSIAEQVREQAGADTVIIEDRFGVTYSHSN
                     SELIGTKSNNPYNYEALTFGGYYTLEGNGTSGPALMAKAPIIVHNEDYDQVVGVVTVEF
                     SIKGIEYNILSRTKEIILFSLGVLLAGIIGGILLARSIRKDTLGLEPNEIAALYRERSA
                     ILLSIKEGIIAIDQNGLITMMNTSAEEMLHVHDDYMQRHISKVLPEFHMERVLENDQEI
                     AFQDKVFILNRTPILENNSTVGVVCSFRDKTELQNLVNTISEVRKYSEDLRAQTHEFTN
                     KLFVLSGLLQLGHYKEAIEFIQQESNIHQSQNHILFHQIHDAKVQAILLGKIGTASEKK
                     IDFHIEGDSALHPLPDHIKVSHLITILGNIIDNAFDAVSEREEKNVSFFVTDIGHDIVF
                     EVIDSGIGIPEEKITTIFQKGFSTKGNDRGYGLANVKEKVDLLGGTIEIQNEKNGGAIF
                     TIYLPKTLREST"
                     /db_xref="SSO:000008370"
     gene            82097..83419
                     /product="alpha-ketoglutarate permease, putative"
                     /translation="MAQAKSNRVAGNIFKGSVGNLIEWYDWYVYSAFAVYFSAEFFPKG
                     DPTSQLLNTAAIFAVGFLMRPIGSLLMGRYADRHGRRAALTLSITVMAGGSLIIACTPS
                     YESIGIMAPIILVLARLLQGLSLGGEYGTSATYLSEMASSGRRGFYSSFQYVTLVAGQM
                     VALGVQIVLQQLLSEPDMKAWGWRIPFIIGAMGAVAVLWLRRTMDESEQFANIKSQKRE
                     SAGTVRALMKHPKAVLTVVGLTLGGTVAFYTYTTYLQKFMVNTVGLPKEVVSWINFIAL
                     LIFVVLQPIAGLLSDKIGRRPLLMAFGILGTLLTAPIFFFMEKTTEPIVAFLLMMVGLI
                     IVTGYTSINAIVKAELFPTEIRALGVGLPYALTVAIFGGTAEFIALWLKSIGMESLFYF
                     YVAGCIAISFITYWRMDESSKTSQIEAELGGGDSLVNNKSS"
                     /db_xref="SSO:000029332"
     mRNA            82097..83419
     CDS             82097..83419
                     /product="alpha-ketoglutarate permease, putative"
                     /translation="MAQAKSNRVAGNIFKGSVGNLIEWYDWYVYSAFAVYFSAEFFPKG
                     DPTSQLLNTAAIFAVGFLMRPIGSLLMGRYADRHGRRAALTLSITVMAGGSLIIACTPS
                     YESIGIMAPIILVLARLLQGLSLGGEYGTSATYLSEMASSGRRGFYSSFQYVTLVAGQM
                     VALGVQIVLQQLLSEPDMKAWGWRIPFIIGAMGAVAVLWLRRTMDESEQFANIKSQKRE
                     SAGTVRALMKHPKAVLTVVGLTLGGTVAFYTYTTYLQKFMVNTVGLPKEVVSWINFIAL
                     LIFVVLQPIAGLLSDKIGRRPLLMAFGILGTLLTAPIFFFMEKTTEPIVAFLLMMVGLI
                     IVTGYTSINAIVKAELFPTEIRALGVGLPYALTVAIFGGTAEFIALWLKSIGMESLFYF
                     YVAGCIAISFITYWRMDESSKTSQIEAELGGGDSLVNNKSS"
                     /db_xref="SSO:000029332"
     gene            83611..83766
                     /product="Integrase"
                     /translation="MRKTFGYWFYKQTKDVAMLQEILNHSTPHIPLKYIGINKEEKDNI
                     LDTFQI"
                     /db_xref="SSO:000018491"
     mRNA            83611..83766
     CDS             83611..83766
                     /product="Integrase"
                     /translation="MRKTFGYWFYKQTKDVAMLQEILNHSTPHIPLKYIGINKEEKDNI
                     LDTFQI"
                     /db_xref="SSO:000018491"
     gene            complement(83851..84057)
                     /product="FIG01225611: hypothetical protein"
                     /translation="MNTWYNKKYNVPKVFQWFPRRWGKRKVSEHLSQLDKKLEAEGKGI
                     WVTIYAIDLYIVTIPCTVKKYKS"
     mRNA            complement(83851..84057)
     CDS             complement(83851..84057)
                     /product="FIG01225611: hypothetical protein"
                     /translation="MNTWYNKKYNVPKVFQWFPRRWGKRKVSEHLSQLDKKLEAEGKGI
                     WVTIYAIDLYIVTIPCTVKKYKS"
     gene            complement(84153..84344)
                     /translation="MIYGRKQQQADNKLCDYVSCPYPHGNLSKEYNVFFNHNQIIHLLF
                     KGFETEDELELRSKLSEF"
     mRNA            complement(84153..84344)
     CDS             complement(84153..84344)
                     /product=""
                     /translation="MIYGRKQQQADNKLCDYVSCPYPHGNLSKEYNVFFNHNQIIHLLF
                     KGFETEDELELRSKLSEF"
     gene            complement(84449..84595)
                     /product="FIG01230780: hypothetical protein"
                     /translation="MIRMFHLAKRMTFMIKLIARYGLFFLLLVLTGICEGKLENQNIKP
                     LKS"
     mRNA            complement(84449..84595)
     CDS             complement(84449..84595)
                     /product="FIG01230780: hypothetical protein"
                     /translation="MIRMFHLAKRMTFMIKLIARYGLFFLLLVLTGICEGKLENQNIKP
                     LKS"
     gene            complement(84669..85319)
                     /product="FIG01227405: hypothetical protein"
                     /translation="METPENQFKRALNPWFSIWTKPRDTMKEIFISKPKNVFLLILLGS
                     FVQTLDRASSKNMGDSISSPVSIISMVIFGTFVAFLIYYFLLPALFNWVAKKLGGQGTF
                     EKTRYSVAYSYIPYVYSLILVWVPSFFLFGIENFTSETPKMESSITLTILFLIFAIIDI
                     VIGIWTIIISLKCLGEAHQFSAWKALLTIIISFMIIILPLVIIVFLIVGVTTF"
     mRNA            complement(84669..85319)
     CDS             complement(84669..85319)
                     /product="FIG01227405: hypothetical protein"
                     /translation="METPENQFKRALNPWFSIWTKPRDTMKEIFISKPKNVFLLILLGS
                     FVQTLDRASSKNMGDSISSPVSIISMVIFGTFVAFLIYYFLLPALFNWVAKKLGGQGTF
                     EKTRYSVAYSYIPYVYSLILVWVPSFFLFGIENFTSETPKMESSITLTILFLIFAIIDI
                     VIGIWTIIISLKCLGEAHQFSAWKALLTIIISFMIIILPLVIIVFLIVGVTTF"
     gene            complement(85552..85689)
                     /product="Lmo0066 homolog within ESAT-6 gene cluster,
                     similarity to ADP-ribosylating toxins"
                     /translation="MEAIYEAYSNKRCISGRLYCGKTSQGMEIRFVLIDDKIIAVYPVY
                     "
                     /db_xref="SSO:000019031"
     mRNA            complement(85552..85689)
     CDS             complement(85552..85689)
                     /product="Lmo0066 homolog within ESAT-6 gene cluster,
                     similarity to ADP-ribosylating toxins"
                     /translation="MEAIYEAYSNKRCISGRLYCGKTSQGMEIRFVLIDDKIIAVYPVY
                     "
                     /db_xref="SSO:000019031"
     gene            complement(85732..86403)
                     /product="putative membrane protein"
                     /translation="MKKSLDFNKKAFAHYMALYPVNEIRVHVIGLVLLGADVFVLLPAF
                     ANPFRLLYVYIVTPPVIFLNLWAIWIAINPRKRQLQYTLFRGVYGAICSVGLLVITQKY
                     AYEVLQLQTPIYFILSFGLYSFALYHFYKNHIEKLQEPRKKSKSSKGTGGVKVAAIAAG
                     LGQLIANIILSIATQQMGAIVFMSACTVFSFALFYMIIELHKYYYLRKHIEDGGKIRIG
                     F"
                     /db_xref="SSO:000030665"
     mRNA            complement(85732..86403)
     CDS             complement(85732..86403)
                     /product="putative membrane protein"
                     /translation="MKKSLDFNKKAFAHYMALYPVNEIRVHVIGLVLLGADVFVLLPAF
                     ANPFRLLYVYIVTPPVIFLNLWAIWIAINPRKRQLQYTLFRGVYGAICSVGLLVITQKY
                     AYEVLQLQTPIYFILSFGLYSFALYHFYKNHIEKLQEPRKKSKSSKGTGGVKVAAIAAG
                     LGQLIANIILSIATQQMGAIVFMSACTVFSFALFYMIIELHKYYYLRKHIEDGGKIRIG
                     F"
                     /db_xref="SSO:000030665"
     gene            complement(86456..86644)
                     /product="hypothetical protein"
                     /translation="MRKFSKIVICVGALIMIILGMIVHDTWKDRIYFSLAVLFVTVLSL
                     LWNIVAHNIMDKFRGRE"
                     /db_xref="SSO:000009137"
     mRNA            complement(86456..86644)
     CDS             complement(86456..86644)
                     /product="hypothetical protein"
                     /translation="MRKFSKIVICVGALIMIILGMIVHDTWKDRIYFSLAVLFVTVLSL
                     LWNIVAHNIMDKFRGRE"
                     /db_xref="SSO:000009137"
     gene            complement(86671..86817)
                     /product="FIG01232261: hypothetical protein"
                     /translation="MIVLQTYEAEITKIKIPNYIPVLGDYDISSKGEIVIGGYGYRFRR
                     SFI"
     mRNA            complement(86671..86817)
     CDS             complement(86671..86817)
                     /product="FIG01232261: hypothetical protein"
                     /translation="MIVLQTYEAEITKIKIPNYIPVLGDYDISSKGEIVIGGYGYRFRR
                     SFI"
     gene            complement(86909..87298)
                     /product="FIG01231700: hypothetical protein"
                     /translation="MIDQFKFLNPQALISIFGKIPKFEESELLDVRLKRDGPTLVIQLM
                     TKENVENKPKRWDKWDVIYVEISFFTIHNLTIKGLGTENIIDYFEINTIEEGLLRIKCK
                     NQMLVECSFEWAKVEGVIPGLIGLP"
     mRNA            complement(86909..87298)
     CDS             complement(86909..87298)
                     /product="FIG01231700: hypothetical protein"
                     /translation="MIDQFKFLNPQALISIFGKIPKFEESELLDVRLKRDGPTLVIQLM
                     TKENVENKPKRWDKWDVIYVEISFFTIHNLTIKGLGTENIIDYFEINTIEEGLLRIKCK
                     NQMLVECSFEWAKVEGVIPGLIGLP"
     gene            complement(87437..87556)
                     /translation="MVPLTDSNGKRILNDNKQPIITREFTYEVKGQSRSFRGS"
     mRNA            complement(87437..87556)
     CDS             complement(87437..87556)
                     /product=""
                     /translation="MVPLTDSNGKRILNDNKQPIITREFTYEVKGQSRSFRGS"
     gene            complement(87732..88187)
                     /product="hypothetical protein"
                     /translation="MNNITWINVSEKKVTDEQIEQLEEYFGIKFPNDFIECVKKYDGGY
                     PTPDTFNIPNRDEDSLNNLLSLDSERKISMLQTYNSIKDRLVDKVYPFARDPFGNLLCF
                     DYRNNPQSPTVVFWDHEEEEMEESIYPVCSSFAELLDSLYEFEDEDE"
                     /db_xref="SSO:000009137"
     mRNA            complement(87732..88187)
     CDS             complement(87732..88187)
                     /product="hypothetical protein"
                     /translation="MNNITWINVSEKKVTDEQIEQLEEYFGIKFPNDFIECVKKYDGGY
                     PTPDTFNIPNRDEDSLNNLLSLDSERKISMLQTYNSIKDRLVDKVYPFARDPFGNLLCF
                     DYRNNPQSPTVVFWDHEEEEMEESIYPVCSSFAELLDSLYEFEDEDE"
                     /db_xref="SSO:000009137"
     gene            complement(88292..88813)
                     /product="Syd protein"
                     /translation="MKNEMKNCFDKIIREWQDCNNSLPKSLWIEEAEAFIYEGEPDIEG
                     YVFWKSLEKNIIHDFSNIEKDLGIQLYNSIKEYYNSYWFLDLGGNYLGYDFELNSVIPG
                     IELHDFYVSLQGYQGAHDNQLNNIPIGMEFNGLLVVVDNENGQVKLEDYESRSFEVICD
                     SLAELILNLS"
                     /db_xref="SSO:000025337"
     mRNA            complement(88292..88813)
     CDS             complement(88292..88813)
                     /product="Syd protein"
                     /translation="MKNEMKNCFDKIIREWQDCNNSLPKSLWIEEAEAFIYEGEPDIEG
                     YVFWKSLEKNIIHDFSNIEKDLGIQLYNSIKEYYNSYWFLDLGGNYLGYDFELNSVIPG
                     IELHDFYVSLQGYQGAHDNQLNNIPIGMEFNGLLVVVDNENGQVKLEDYESRSFEVICD
                     SLAELILNLS"
                     /db_xref="SSO:000025337"
     gene            complement(88818..88955)
                     /product="FIG01228951: hypothetical protein"
                     /translation="MFRCHYILVLEGFITQKNRLEHGGKDAGYVEMLQKFIEHHTLGGK
                     "
     mRNA            complement(88818..88955)
     CDS             complement(88818..88955)
                     /product="FIG01228951: hypothetical protein"
                     /translation="MFRCHYILVLEGFITQKNRLEHGGKDAGYVEMLQKFIEHHTLGGK
                     "
     gene            complement(89088..89279)
                     /product="FIG01228794: hypothetical protein"
                     /translation="MQAFKVGKLVTFVAIIILLVVAILSPYNLFKKIYFIIGVLIIGAI
                     SLGTNKFFELIHSKFNKK"
     mRNA            complement(89088..89279)
     CDS             complement(89088..89279)
                     /product="FIG01228794: hypothetical protein"
                     /translation="MQAFKVGKLVTFVAIIILLVVAILSPYNLFKKIYFIIGVLIIGAI
                     SLGTNKFFELIHSKFNKK"
     gene            complement(89397..90065)
                     /product="putative membrane protein"
                     /translation="MKKNTDFNKKAFEYYMALYAVNDIRSTIITLVIGIADIFVLLPAF
                     ANPVQPIYMYIIVPPVAFLNVWAIWIVINPRKRQLQYTLFRGVFGIVCSVGLLIITQKF
                     AYGMLGLQTPIYFIFSVGLYIFALHYYYKNHIKKLQESIKKSKSSKKNSSFGVVVFVGL
                     GQLIANISLGFATQKMVAIVLMCVYSMLSFMLFHFIMELHRYYYLRKHIEDGGRTHETF
                     "
                     /db_xref="SSO:000030665"
     mRNA            complement(89397..90065)
     CDS             complement(89397..90065)
                     /product="putative membrane protein"
                     /translation="MKKNTDFNKKAFEYYMALYAVNDIRSTIITLVIGIADIFVLLPAF
                     ANPVQPIYMYIIVPPVAFLNVWAIWIVINPRKRQLQYTLFRGVFGIVCSVGLLIITQKF
                     AYGMLGLQTPIYFIFSVGLYIFALHYYYKNHIKKLQESIKKSKSSKKNSSFGVVVFVGL
                     GQLIANISLGFATQKMVAIVLMCVYSMLSFMLFHFIMELHRYYYLRKHIEDGGRTHETF
                     "
                     /db_xref="SSO:000030665"
     gene            complement(90659..91057)
                     /product="putative lipoprotein"
                     /translation="MGIFKNTILFVLCLVILSGCFTREGTIVGGKVHGSSDSVSGSISG
                     DYRKFTGSATQDRKVKKGENWIFSFDDKTKQGTIIAYVVDSNDNTILEFNSGEGEKNIK
                     VPKDDTYKVKIKTEEHGGEFRISWKKEK"
                     /db_xref="SSO:000020814"
     mRNA            complement(90659..91057)
     CDS             complement(90659..91057)
                     /product="putative lipoprotein"
                     /translation="MGIFKNTILFVLCLVILSGCFTREGTIVGGKVHGSSDSVSGSISG
                     DYRKFTGSATQDRKVKKGENWIFSFDDKTKQGTIIAYVVDSNDNTILEFNSGEGEKNIK
                     VPKDDTYKVKIKTEEHGGEFRISWKKEK"
                     /db_xref="SSO:000020814"
     gene            complement(91178..91441)
                     /product="FIG01228675: hypothetical protein"
                     /translation="MVQNLELELLPIGSVVKFKTWEQPLMIYGRKQEDSKTKETWDYVA
                     CYYPIGNVSTEYNMFFNHEYISEVIFTGYINEDEIKLREDLK"
     mRNA            complement(91178..91441)
     CDS             complement(91178..91441)
                     /product="FIG01228675: hypothetical protein"
                     /translation="MVQNLELELLPIGSVVKFKTWEQPLMIYGRKQEDSKTKETWDYVA
                     CYYPIGNVSTEYNMFFNHEYISEVIFTGYINEDEIKLREDLK"
     gene            complement(91443..91652)
                     /product="FIG01225938: hypothetical protein"
                     /translation="MNKKVKQFKYFMIILACIAIFGTILPNALDPNETLAGNISVAVFG
                     TIGTCLLFSITYFLIKKAILRRGN"
     mRNA            complement(91443..91652)
     CDS             complement(91443..91652)
                     /product="FIG01225938: hypothetical protein"
                     /translation="MNKKVKQFKYFMIILACIAIFGTILPNALDPNETLAGNISVAVFG
                     TIGTCLLFSITYFLIKKAILRRGN"
     gene            complement(91667..91939)
                     /product="FIG01236229: hypothetical protein"
                     /translation="MVGFTVAQAGIEQENIKGFGIGSEATLVKYESAIKIPIPFMDKRL
                     QIGGSASLGTLGESFEAGKSGFKFHAPFGPDVGLWGFGLEVNVKE"
     mRNA            complement(91667..91939)
     CDS             complement(91667..91939)
                     /product="FIG01236229: hypothetical protein"
                     /translation="MVGFTVAQAGIEQENIKGFGIGSEATLVKYESAIKIPIPFMDKRL
                     QIGGSASLGTLGESFEAGKSGFKFHAPFGPDVGLWGFGLEVNVKE"
     gene            complement(92007..92150)
                     /translation="MFILLIGASSTIRLEDKILLIGLLLICNVIAYFTVEYIYKRIDNK
                     KK"
     mRNA            complement(92007..92150)
     CDS             complement(92007..92150)
                     /product=""
                     /translation="MFILLIGASSTIRLEDKILLIGLLLICNVIAYFTVEYIYKRIDNK
                     KK"
     gene            complement(92206..92424)
                     /product="FIG01241532: hypothetical protein"
                     /translation="MKTPAYKPLYILVYVVISVSIIGLMITPSNNWWEKLLGTIVLILL
                     GAGLICFLKFGRWAQEKFYDKFTKKRD"
     mRNA            complement(92206..92424)
     CDS             complement(92206..92424)
                     /product="FIG01241532: hypothetical protein"
                     /translation="MKTPAYKPLYILVYVVISVSIIGLMITPSNNWWEKLLGTIVLILL
                     GAGLICFLKFGRWAQEKFYDKFTKKRD"
     gene            complement(92426..92545)
                     /product="FIG01226094: hypothetical protein"
                     /translation="MGAIGLKGSVGKETGITVPVLEGFTVGSSFKFEKSEEKK"
     mRNA            complement(92426..92545)
     CDS             complement(92426..92545)
                     /product="FIG01226094: hypothetical protein"
                     /translation="MGAIGLKGSVGKETGITVPVLEGFTVGSSFKFEKSEEKK"
     gene            complement(92911..93243)
                     /product="FIG01246378: hypothetical protein"
                     /translation="MQREFRLKDEDLLDLTHFPIQAVFNMVDDERFLKVINSVCEGVGF
                     GEEYGACTFPGDLDEYDIANGDSFEGVEFVLYSGDEVIIDYQTFYHYLKKCVRIIQKSI
                     QTQLRD"
     mRNA            complement(92911..93243)
     CDS             complement(92911..93243)
                     /product="FIG01246378: hypothetical protein"
                     /translation="MQREFRLKDEDLLDLTHFPIQAVFNMVDDERFLKVINSVCEGVGF
                     GEEYGACTFPGDLDEYDIANGDSFEGVEFVLYSGDEVIIDYQTFYHYLKKCVRIIQKSI
                     QTQLRD"
     gene            complement(93271..93621)
                     /product="FIG01227505: hypothetical protein"
                     /translation="MEHTTVKSSLKTILKIVSESPSKILGVKTVEYNMPKLNMDGTPTG
                     EYGNKVFTNNIYDPKIISDKEFINRGIEAANDAKLKTSDGVLSREGAGVDGKEITWRGY
                     HKGGEISSFFPE"
     mRNA            complement(93271..93621)
     CDS             complement(93271..93621)
                     /product="FIG01227505: hypothetical protein"
                     /translation="MEHTTVKSSLKTILKIVSESPSKILGVKTVEYNMPKLNMDGTPTG
                     EYGNKVFTNNIYDPKIISDKEFINRGIEAANDAKLKTSDGVLSREGAGVDGKEITWRGY
                     HKGGEISSFFPE"
     gene            complement(93852..94298)
                     /product="FIG01252839: hypothetical protein"
                     /translation="MFNFLKEYVVADRSVRSKQKPIFYPIYQDEIDEAESLLQMELPKE
                     LKRFYQEIGCGFFKSDTRTFFNRFMDPISVADFRLRQDIYEYNPNLDDDSLVFFEVTEL
                     NFLTIKFKEENELGQCPTYSEDEKIADSLEEFLIKMDENPDYYI"
     mRNA            complement(93852..94298)
     CDS             complement(93852..94298)
                     /product="FIG01252839: hypothetical protein"
                     /translation="MFNFLKEYVVADRSVRSKQKPIFYPIYQDEIDEAESLLQMELPKE
                     LKRFYQEIGCGFFKSDTRTFFNRFMDPISVADFRLRQDIYEYNPNLDDDSLVFFEVTEL
                     NFLTIKFKEENELGQCPTYSEDEKIADSLEEFLIKMDENPDYYI"
     gene            complement(94317..94757)
                     /product="FIG01226168: hypothetical protein"
                     /translation="MILEIGDILKSVNYKLNIPATDTEVQRLREHVKEKFNVDLPREYE
                     EFLKTVNGLDFDGLVLYGVDSSLLETKKDEHICGFIDTNEIWYENEFQKEYLFFGDSNI
                     AWFCKSLSDGTYLELDKPSGTVMNTYNDFNTMLEEALKITLL"
     mRNA            complement(94317..94757)
     CDS             complement(94317..94757)
                     /product="FIG01226168: hypothetical protein"
                     /translation="MILEIGDILKSVNYKLNIPATDTEVQRLREHVKEKFNVDLPREYE
                     EFLKTVNGLDFDGLVLYGVDSSLLETKKDEHICGFIDTNEIWYENEFQKEYLFFGDSNI
                     AWFCKSLSDGTYLELDKPSGTVMNTYNDFNTMLEEALKITLL"
     gene            complement(94754..94873)
                     /product="group-specific protein"
                     /translation="MDVKDLKILRMLNNYEGNEKEIFELIQAEAMVKFICGKI"
                     /db_xref="SSO:000017473"
     mRNA            complement(94754..94873)
     CDS             complement(94754..94873)
                     /product="group-specific protein"
                     /translation="MDVKDLKILRMLNNYEGNEKEIFELIQAEAMVKFICGKI"
                     /db_xref="SSO:000017473"
     gene            complement(94910..95482)
                     /product="FIG01227410: hypothetical protein"
                     /translation="MKIWELKSSFDDYESFQLLNLEEDSKKYFEGKIDSAVKASDSWGE
                     IRIKCVEEGNQSDLPHFWGEVGTPMVSGKAKKFLESILGDNVEFLPLIHDVTGEVYYII
                     NVLNALDAINYEKAILKKLRSGLVIDFKKYAFLPNMVKNQTIFKVYLNEILHIPSVFVS
                     DEFRNTVLESDLKGFEFIEVWDSEANM"
     mRNA            complement(94910..95482)
     CDS             complement(94910..95482)
                     /product="FIG01227410: hypothetical protein"
                     /translation="MKIWELKSSFDDYESFQLLNLEEDSKKYFEGKIDSAVKASDSWGE
                     IRIKCVEEGNQSDLPHFWGEVGTPMVSGKAKKFLESILGDNVEFLPLIHDVTGEVYYII
                     NVLNALDAINYEKAILKKLRSGLVIDFKKYAFLPNMVKNQTIFKVYLNEILHIPSVFVS
                     DEFRNTVLESDLKGFEFIEVWDSEANM"
     gene            complement(95517..97142)
                     /product="Lmo0066 homolog within ESAT-6 gene cluster,
                     similarity to ADP-ribosylating toxins"
                     /translation="MSLNMYLGEVRSQTQSMNAVCTATIQGMEQAIQSIDAFAVDTVLQ
                     GQTYSSAKAFFVQTFRPLAQGIIYLCEELIRQNDAFPSQFQSQVASTDVIEQEILEQIR
                     EIDRMKTSMEAVNQAMPMPGMDAMVNLFIVMRQKLQEKLDHLYQFNQNSSNNYSTALQL
                     AASIAAGLAEVQSGKGFSPASGTFSMQGLNMEWTTSIQAITEERARQAANSIEEGEMCG
                     KLPEKSTGEKIWDGIVDGTGQAVSDTIDGIKALGDWETWENMGTAALHPIDTLSTMYNA
                     LSDSFINDVINGDAESRAKWGSYALTQVGLGLIGDKGLSKVSKVATTANLTKFSEGISS
                     VSNHLPLKERFAFAGTSGFGSNQIKTFEVLQEARDTFMFSETGGRSRVKGVQEVIKDYA
                     DKVLDRVEVKNEYPDSYTASKILREELKDAGIEPPPYSNAAHHLTPWNDSRAEKAQKLL
                     KEFGIDHDSAANGVFLPYKVNKYVTTEVLHIGKHSSEYILEVERVLSLVKKRGGTQEDA
                     VDALHDIRERLLNGELKLNKPKKE"
                     /db_xref="SSO:000019031"
     mRNA            complement(95517..97142)
     CDS             complement(95517..97142)
                     /product="Lmo0066 homolog within ESAT-6 gene cluster,
                     similarity to ADP-ribosylating toxins"
                     /translation="MSLNMYLGEVRSQTQSMNAVCTATIQGMEQAIQSIDAFAVDTVLQ
                     GQTYSSAKAFFVQTFRPLAQGIIYLCEELIRQNDAFPSQFQSQVASTDVIEQEILEQIR
                     EIDRMKTSMEAVNQAMPMPGMDAMVNLFIVMRQKLQEKLDHLYQFNQNSSNNYSTALQL
                     AASIAAGLAEVQSGKGFSPASGTFSMQGLNMEWTTSIQAITEERARQAANSIEEGEMCG
                     KLPEKSTGEKIWDGIVDGTGQAVSDTIDGIKALGDWETWENMGTAALHPIDTLSTMYNA
                     LSDSFINDVINGDAESRAKWGSYALTQVGLGLIGDKGLSKVSKVATTANLTKFSEGISS
                     VSNHLPLKERFAFAGTSGFGSNQIKTFEVLQEARDTFMFSETGGRSRVKGVQEVIKDYA
                     DKVLDRVEVKNEYPDSYTASKILREELKDAGIEPPPYSNAAHHLTPWNDSRAEKAQKLL
                     KEFGIDHDSAANGVFLPYKVNKYVTTEVLHIGKHSSEYILEVERVLSLVKKRGGTQEDA
                     VDALHDIRERLLNGELKLNKPKKE"
                     /db_xref="SSO:000019031"
     gene            complement(97139..97501)
                     /product="FIG01230126: hypothetical protein"
                     /translation="MSQDIEKQINQVNQKLRSVFEEQDRNQSAIQAQEQAEADFYECRS
                     RNRRLFDRILGTWHGDREMSQFFMNTYQDAQHIERKVTFELENKKETLLKERRDLNDLE
                     NALSYQQQQLTREVNA"
     mRNA            complement(97139..97501)
     CDS             complement(97139..97501)
                     /product="FIG01230126: hypothetical protein"
                     /translation="MSQDIEKQINQVNQKLRSVFEEQDRNQSAIQAQEQAEADFYECRS
                     RNRRLFDRILGTWHGDREMSQFFMNTYQDAQHIERKVTFELENKKETLLKERRDLNDLE
                     NALSYQQQQLTREVNA"
     gene            complement(97542..97817)
                     /product="Bacillus cereus group-specific protein,
                     uncharacterized"
                     /translation="MGQFQSNLQTATQIATKMGSAPDRIQSATTRSITKATRTTLSVNF
                     KAQEANQQMLDLTKQFSAAFQQAVDNIHSVSNEFERMDNELHNTFR"
                     /db_xref="SSO:000010986"
     mRNA            complement(97542..97817)
     CDS             complement(97542..97817)
                     /product="Bacillus cereus group-specific protein,
                     uncharacterized"
                     /translation="MGQFQSNLQTATQIATKMGSAPDRIQSATTRSITKATRTTLSVNF
                     KAQEANQQMLDLTKQFSAAFQQAVDNIHSVSNEFERMDNELHNTFR"
                     /db_xref="SSO:000010986"
     gene            complement(97980..98276)
                     /product="6 kDa early secretory antigenic target ESAT-6
                     (EsxA)"
                     /translation="MAGQIRMSPEELKSKAARYGQGANQIEDILSQLQNLQNELRGEWE
                     GRAFEGFDQQFNELKPKVQNFAQLLQEINMQLNKTAEAVASHDEELSRNFGLK"
                     /db_xref="SSO:000000439"
     mRNA            complement(97980..98276)
     CDS             complement(97980..98276)
                     /product="6 kDa early secretory antigenic target ESAT-6
                     (EsxA)"
                     /translation="MAGQIRMSPEELKSKAARYGQGANQIEDILSQLQNLQNELRGEWE
                     GRAFEGFDQQFNELKPKVQNFAQLLQEINMQLNKTAEAVASHDEELSRNFGLK"
                     /db_xref="SSO:000000439"
     gene            complement(98487..99134)
                     /product="Putative transposase InsK for insertion sequence
                     element IS150"
                     /translation="MNEGHKINHKKVQRIMKELGLKSLVRMKKYRSYKGQVGKIAPNIL
                     ERNFKAEKPNEKWVTDITEFKLCGEKLYLSPMLDLFNGEIIAYTIDSRPTYSLVSKMLE
                     KSFQQLTEEDELLIHSDQGWHYQMKKYRHALKERKITQSISRKGNCYDNAVIESFFVIM
                     KSEFLYLKDFESIEHFKQEFEKYIDYYNHKRIKEKLKGMSPVQYRTHALKAA"
                     /db_xref="SSO:000023665"
     mRNA            complement(98487..99134)
     CDS             complement(98487..99134)
                     /product="Putative transposase InsK for insertion sequence
                     element IS150"
                     /translation="MNEGHKINHKKVQRIMKELGLKSLVRMKKYRSYKGQVGKIAPNIL
                     ERNFKAEKPNEKWVTDITEFKLCGEKLYLSPMLDLFNGEIIAYTIDSRPTYSLVSKMLE
                     KSFQQLTEEDELLIHSDQGWHYQMKKYRHALKERKITQSISRKGNCYDNAVIESFFVIM
                     KSEFLYLKDFESIEHFKQEFEKYIDYYNHKRIKEKLKGMSPVQYRTHALKAA"
                     /db_xref="SSO:000023665"
     gene            complement(99327..99848)
                     /product="Transposase"
                     /translation="MTKFTSEDKMNAVIHYQDGSESIKDIAKSLGANHEVVRMWIKQFE
                     YHGIQAFEKGYTTYSAQYKLDVLNYMFENGTSPNETAVIFNISSPGLIRKWRIQLHQKG
                     VDALKSKKKGRQSMTKDNQKSIKKQTQTEESVEALQAELERLRMENAYLKKLNALVQNK
                     EKSPNKIRRK"
                     /db_xref="SSO:000026073"
     mRNA            complement(99327..99848)
     CDS             complement(99327..99848)
                     /product="Transposase"
                     /translation="MTKFTSEDKMNAVIHYQDGSESIKDIAKSLGANHEVVRMWIKQFE
                     YHGIQAFEKGYTTYSAQYKLDVLNYMFENGTSPNETAVIFNISSPGLIRKWRIQLHQKG
                     VDALKSKKKGRQSMTKDNQKSIKKQTQTEESVEALQAELERLRMENAYLKKLNALVQNK
                     EKSPNKIRRK"
                     /db_xref="SSO:000026073"
     gene            complement(99926..100255)
                     /product="FIG01241936: hypothetical protein"
                     /translation="MIDLLNKWMLESTGNFNIVVGITALLFLGSVIALIIIYKKIGKPD
                     ESTNAIYLKITSRMFTTQILMNAIFISLVGKDIENFRQIFILFEAFVFFIGAIYSFKLY
                     RQEYK"
     mRNA            complement(99926..100255)
     CDS             complement(99926..100255)
                     /product="FIG01241936: hypothetical protein"
                     /translation="MIDLLNKWMLESTGNFNIVVGITALLFLGSVIALIIIYKKIGKPD
                     ESTNAIYLKITSRMFTTQILMNAIFISLVGKDIENFRQIFILFEAFVFFIGAIYSFKLY
                     RQEYK"
     gene            100495..100629
                     /translation="MQLVCFKVVSGQYFLVVESIEIPMPIPAFAAALLIGLGIIPLCS"
     mRNA            100495..100629
     CDS             100495..100629
                     /product=""
                     /translation="MQLVCFKVVSGQYFLVVESIEIPMPIPAFAAALLIGLGIIPLCS"
     gene            100991..101140
                     /translation="MFKKLVVGALATGISLIVSAFGTPFNNRMQVLAMLHSKFVEDSVL
                     VQKC"
     mRNA            100991..101140
     CDS             100991..101140
                     /product=""
                     /translation="MFKKLVVGALATGISLIVSAFGTPFNNRMQVLAMLHSKFVEDSVL
                     VQKC"
     gene            complement(101180..101293)
                     /translation="MSGVESMHMIKNGQLVLPDKSVQNQKEFIPKWFGLAS"
     mRNA            complement(101180..101293)
     CDS             complement(101180..101293)
                     /product=""
                     /translation="MSGVESMHMIKNGQLVLPDKSVQNQKEFIPKWFGLAS"
     gene            complement(101595..101828)
                     /product="FIG01235874: hypothetical protein"
                     /translation="MNESVRKSEGELKKYEFTASELEMLFSGFYVAVRQLPENIGPKIY
                     EAIRCKSEDVLLKCLEESIRGSEEKKKEKSGF"
     mRNA            complement(101595..101828)
     CDS             complement(101595..101828)
                     /product="FIG01235874: hypothetical protein"
                     /translation="MNESVRKSEGELKKYEFTASELEMLFSGFYVAVRQLPENIGPKIY
                     EAIRCKSEDVLLKCLEESIRGSEEKKKEKSGF"
     gene            complement(101889..102008)
                     /translation="MSTEEFLTDIHEHTPSYRQIKIEALRRFPNERLQVIEYI"
     mRNA            complement(101889..102008)
     CDS             complement(101889..102008)
                     /product=""
                     /translation="MSTEEFLTDIHEHTPSYRQIKIEALRRFPNERLQVIEYI"
     gene            complement(102109..102588)
                     /translation="MNKIELIIMNSNEVRRRSLNLWSSIPSEVLFHRVDSSSMTILEQV
                     RHVLEAEYLYLEILKTRKSLPYSDDEPNPFNTRDFSTIQDEVDFAKPYRKNFLDFIMGL
                     NEEDLENIKIDRSDVGYTRNLGDMLMRMAYHEAVHTGQLLRDMRALGLKRPHLWD"
     mRNA            complement(102109..102588)
     CDS             complement(102109..102588)
                     /product=""
                     /translation="MNKIELIIMNSNEVRRRSLNLWSSIPSEVLFHRVDSSSMTILEQV
                     RHVLEAEYLYLEILKTRKSLPYSDDEPNPFNTRDFSTIQDEVDFAKPYRKNFLDFIMGL
                     NEEDLENIKIDRSDVGYTRNLGDMLMRMAYHEAVHTGQLLRDMRALGLKRPHLWD"
     gene            complement(102616..103848)
                     /product="hypothetical protein"
                     /translation="MLPKVFFNKNYVILFSGMTISKLGMWFFTIAIPLIVYDLTHSPSK
                     MAFVLALELGAQVIFSLIGGALADQMSKKKIMIIGDYASALFVLVVPILFLSGYNSIIV
                     IYIAAFTLSALAAFHHPSFESAVPEILSKEDLIQGNSFFRLSETIITFLGPAVAGIAIA
                     LFGNSNVLLITSVAFFLSGTIFLFLKFRDFAEEEKKRPELVKPIVEGLRYVFGTKIILV
                     GSLVIFGINIGFGAVESLFMYYLKDYLGLSPINIGLIFSLQAIGPILAVYFASKFKHIP
                     RGNVIIYSGIVIGLAQMLLYFSQFSLVILVFCQIFIKGSVTLLAINWFTLRQETVPSKL
                     LGRVISSTRMVAFLALPFSAMIAGFLAESINVLSIFLVAGAFAIVSSIVGVSLGLFDRK
                     RLDKIQNDTAL"
                     /db_xref="SSO:000009137"
     mRNA            complement(102616..103848)
     CDS             complement(102616..103848)
                     /product="hypothetical protein"
                     /translation="MLPKVFFNKNYVILFSGMTISKLGMWFFTIAIPLIVYDLTHSPSK
                     MAFVLALELGAQVIFSLIGGALADQMSKKKIMIIGDYASALFVLVVPILFLSGYNSIIV
                     IYIAAFTLSALAAFHHPSFESAVPEILSKEDLIQGNSFFRLSETIITFLGPAVAGIAIA
                     LFGNSNVLLITSVAFFLSGTIFLFLKFRDFAEEEKKRPELVKPIVEGLRYVFGTKIILV
                     GSLVIFGINIGFGAVESLFMYYLKDYLGLSPINIGLIFSLQAIGPILAVYFASKFKHIP
                     RGNVIIYSGIVIGLAQMLLYFSQFSLVILVFCQIFIKGSVTLLAINWFTLRQETVPSKL
                     LGRVISSTRMVAFLALPFSAMIAGFLAESINVLSIFLVAGAFAIVSSIVGVSLGLFDRK
                     RLDKIQNDTAL"
                     /db_xref="SSO:000009137"
     gene            complement(103855..104958)
                     /product="HesA/MoeB/ThiF family protein, putative"
                     /translation="MKPKFKETIPYFFLNKEIQIGEEEGLAGIIPDPTGSISFLINKLD
                     GQRNIPNIVQEVQKEFPDISSNEIIEAIKVLGNEGYLEDNSIVPELNDYILERYKANIN
                     YFSLFTKFGEDKYKIQEKILETPIALLGVGGLGTQVLYHLAALGFHNIKALDFDNIELS
                     NFNRQLLYSESDIGNSKVEMAKKRISQFNPNVDLQIINKKIESPQDVIEHIEGTELVIC
                     VADKPTLHIANWVNEGVVKCNLPMVYGGVLNTRGRFFSMIPSKTGCVQCHINYARQLND
                     KQDEQLEAMNNMEFTRNNAAISPNVAIVAGTIVNEALKILTQIAQPISLGKVMEVDFLT
                     LETNTVSSWEKMLDCPLCGQVVKSEVK"
     mRNA            complement(103855..104958)
     CDS             complement(103855..104958)
                     /product="HesA/MoeB/ThiF family protein, putative"
                     /translation="MKPKFKETIPYFFLNKEIQIGEEEGLAGIIPDPTGSISFLINKLD
                     GQRNIPNIVQEVQKEFPDISSNEIIEAIKVLGNEGYLEDNSIVPELNDYILERYKANIN
                     YFSLFTKFGEDKYKIQEKILETPIALLGVGGLGTQVLYHLAALGFHNIKALDFDNIELS
                     NFNRQLLYSESDIGNSKVEMAKKRISQFNPNVDLQIINKKIESPQDVIEHIEGTELVIC
                     VADKPTLHIANWVNEGVVKCNLPMVYGGVLNTRGRFFSMIPSKTGCVQCHINYARQLND
                     KQDEQLEAMNNMEFTRNNAAISPNVAIVAGTIVNEALKILTQIAQPISLGKVMEVDFLT
                     LETNTVSSWEKMLDCPLCGQVVKSEVK"
     gene            complement(105251..106051)
                     /product="Probable carboxyvinyl-carboxyphosphonate
                     phosphorylmutase (EC 2.7.8.23)"
                     /translation="MEFKEKIKLFRTLHDQNNPLMLPNAWDASSAKIFERNDFQAIGTT
                     SAGIAATLGYPDGEKIPLELMLNSISNISKNTKLPVSADIEGGYAANIFDLRKILNELE
                     KFEVVGINIEDGRGTYLREINEQKVILDFIKAYSPHLFINARIDSFWLDIGDLKDRIKD
                     VIVRAEEYKKSGADCIFIPGVKDIETIKVLRENIELPINLLQSENLNSMQNIKTLKIER
                     VSLGSSAFRNILTNLDKISSTFKQGKLLHSNGNLTYQDLNLLMD"
                     /db_xref="SSO:000022440"
     mRNA            complement(105251..106051)
     CDS             complement(105251..106051)
                     /product="Probable carboxyvinyl-carboxyphosphonate
                     phosphorylmutase (EC 2.7.8.23)"
                     /translation="MEFKEKIKLFRTLHDQNNPLMLPNAWDASSAKIFERNDFQAIGTT
                     SAGIAATLGYPDGEKIPLELMLNSISNISKNTKLPVSADIEGGYAANIFDLRKILNELE
                     KFEVVGINIEDGRGTYLREINEQKVILDFIKAYSPHLFINARIDSFWLDIGDLKDRIKD
                     VIVRAEEYKKSGADCIFIPGVKDIETIKVLRENIELPINLLQSENLNSMQNIKTLKIER
                     VSLGSSAFRNILTNLDKISSTFKQGKLLHSNGNLTYQDLNLLMD"
                     /db_xref="SSO:000022440"
     gene            106174..108075
                     /product="Nitrogen regulatory protein P-II"
                     /translation="MKIAIVGLGPRGISVFERIVSNILSELKSESYEIFLIDPHPPGGA
                     VWRTDQSPQLLMNTVASQITLFTDDSVQCRGPIVNGPSLLEWANELRDKIDTLDMPTVI
                     TEEIYSLEPNSYPTRALYGYYLKDSFNTILEELPSNIKINLIQDTLINLYPNNEDYTLF
                     LNKSLTPIKAEKVIFTTGHSDQKLTSAEEHFFEFANSNNLNYFPPSNPADVNLDSIEPK
                     TPVIIRGLGLNFFDYMSLLTSGRDGKFEEINDKLNYIPSGKEPLLIAGSRRGLPYHSRG
                     QNQKGSSERHIPLFLKNEVIEQLKHKNNLSFKKEIWPFVKLEVESIYYTTLIRNLYGIE
                     KSCQFLYEFVNCAIEYHKDLLINFGVKSELFFDWHKISCPYGDKKFNSITDFHNWLDTY
                     LHNDINEANLGNKNSPLKAALDVLRDIRNEIRILVDHGGINAESYKEELRNWYTPLNAF
                     LSIGPPVQRIKELRALIRAGILVLVGPEATVATSPINKDFKISSNRVKDSIFHAKNLID
                     ARLPSVNINQSKNILISNMLKAGLASEFKIATNNNYIFESGGLAVTPPPNRLIDKNGKV
                     NPNLYSFGIPTEGVHWVTAAGARPGVNSVTLLESDSIARDVLGCNITINNVYKQTIS"
                     /db_xref="SSO:000005355"
     mRNA            106174..108075
     CDS             106174..108075
                     /product="Nitrogen regulatory protein P-II"
                     /translation="MKIAIVGLGPRGISVFERIVSNILSELKSESYEIFLIDPHPPGGA
                     VWRTDQSPQLLMNTVASQITLFTDDSVQCRGPIVNGPSLLEWANELRDKIDTLDMPTVI
                     TEEIYSLEPNSYPTRALYGYYLKDSFNTILEELPSNIKINLIQDTLINLYPNNEDYTLF
                     LNKSLTPIKAEKVIFTTGHSDQKLTSAEEHFFEFANSNNLNYFPPSNPADVNLDSIEPK
                     TPVIIRGLGLNFFDYMSLLTSGRDGKFEEINDKLNYIPSGKEPLLIAGSRRGLPYHSRG
                     QNQKGSSERHIPLFLKNEVIEQLKHKNNLSFKKEIWPFVKLEVESIYYTTLIRNLYGIE
                     KSCQFLYEFVNCAIEYHKDLLINFGVKSELFFDWHKISCPYGDKKFNSITDFHNWLDTY
                     LHNDINEANLGNKNSPLKAALDVLRDIRNEIRILVDHGGINAESYKEELRNWYTPLNAF
                     LSIGPPVQRIKELRALIRAGILVLVGPEATVATSPINKDFKISSNRVKDSIFHAKNLID
                     ARLPSVNINQSKNILISNMLKAGLASEFKIATNNNYIFESGGLAVTPPPNRLIDKNGKV
                     NPNLYSFGIPTEGVHWVTAAGARPGVNSVTLLESDSIARDVLGCNITINNVYKQTIS"
                     /db_xref="SSO:000005355"
     gene            complement(108111..109466)
                     /product="Adenylosuccinate lyase (EC 4.3.2.2)"
                     /translation="MNSTPIDSEIFKDQFGTKQMRTNFSDENLIQLWLNSEVSLAKAEA
                     KLGIIPQNAATNIANAADQNKLDFNKIREGMKKTGHPFVAFLHEFESLCDEESRKYIHW
                     GATTQDIIDTGLTLQIKGAHELIYNQTQEILKICLRLSQQYKSTVMPGRTLGQHALPIT
                     FGYKISIWSDELGRHLERLQQGADRYLVGQLGGAVGTLASLGAQGLAVRKEYVKNLNLI
                     EPLVSWHTSRDRFAEFSMILNMIGATTAKVAEEIISLQGTEIREVEEGYHSGKVGSSTM
                     PHKRNPMTCSYIVGLTKIVNRKSTLAIDSMIQKHERDVTFWQSEWSYISEICITLSGAL
                     EQLKNVLTNLIVNEEQMKKNLFLTKGLIVSENVMLELGKIIGRTTAHDLLYELTMRAFE
                     EDKDLKDILLEDNEIKKYFSDEEINSLTNPESYTGLSEKFVDDVYNKWLSYT"
                     /db_xref="SSO:000000823"
     mRNA            complement(108111..109466)
     CDS             complement(108111..109466)
                     /product="Adenylosuccinate lyase (EC 4.3.2.2)"
                     /translation="MNSTPIDSEIFKDQFGTKQMRTNFSDENLIQLWLNSEVSLAKAEA
                     KLGIIPQNAATNIANAADQNKLDFNKIREGMKKTGHPFVAFLHEFESLCDEESRKYIHW
                     GATTQDIIDTGLTLQIKGAHELIYNQTQEILKICLRLSQQYKSTVMPGRTLGQHALPIT
                     FGYKISIWSDELGRHLERLQQGADRYLVGQLGGAVGTLASLGAQGLAVRKEYVKNLNLI
                     EPLVSWHTSRDRFAEFSMILNMIGATTAKVAEEIISLQGTEIREVEEGYHSGKVGSSTM
                     PHKRNPMTCSYIVGLTKIVNRKSTLAIDSMIQKHERDVTFWQSEWSYISEICITLSGAL
                     EQLKNVLTNLIVNEEQMKKNLFLTKGLIVSENVMLELGKIIGRTTAHDLLYELTMRAFE
                     EDKDLKDILLEDNEIKKYFSDEEINSLTNPESYTGLSEKFVDDVYNKWLSYT"
                     /db_xref="SSO:000000823"
     gene            complement(109928..110059)
                     /translation="MGKYNKLLSNKERNTPIEYVRALDTLEEFNELNLDYVETSMKE"
     mRNA            complement(109928..110059)
     CDS             complement(109928..110059)
                     /product=""
                     /translation="MGKYNKLLSNKERNTPIEYVRALDTLEEFNELNLDYVETSMKE"
     repeat          111716..111835
                     /product="repeat region"
     gene            complement(110311..111834)
                     /product="Polyketide synthase modules and related proteins"
                     /translation="SIIQTNEGYIAPRNRVEQKMVEIWSEVLGIDSSVIGINDNFFDLG
                     GHSLKIMSTLVKTFSEGWNVTIKDYFELKTINNIAKKIQYGYKVNSHSDTLDIKLTTPP
                     KKLKKTKRHEFSNNSKILLTGATGFLGIHLLEQLLDTTECKIYCLVRGENKQEANNRLL
                     HMLKFYFKNKFVSYQSLVNQRIFIVQGDLAKQNMGLENELYKELHQQISTVIHAAALTK
                     HFGEYSEFERANVQAVKELLAFVGDTKDLHHISTTGVAGQFALNETETIFKESDFYVKQ
                     NYKDNVYVKSKFLAEYEIFKAILRGTDATIYRVGNLTNRYIDGQHQYNFTENAFMSKLK
                     FILQYGIVTDVLLSSEVEFTPVDYCSKIITGFVTSNEINENSKNCVNHIYNHLTLNLNV
                     LVKLLNSMGYPIKVISETEYQQFILELSKDKKKQEDIQNLMTFEEPKDNCYKPINLDST
                     ETQKTLKLLGIQWPIINSEYIQQIINYMTSVTGSNSVAKLFKQSYTLKN"
                     /db_xref="SSO:000021862"
     mRNA            complement(110311..111834)
     CDS             complement(110311..111834)
                     /product="Polyketide synthase modules and related proteins"
                     /translation="SIIQTNEGYIAPRNRVEQKMVEIWSEVLGIDSSVIGINDNFFDLG
                     GHSLKIMSTLVKTFSEGWNVTIKDYFELKTINNIAKKIQYGYKVNSHSDTLDIKLTTPP
                     KKLKKTKRHEFSNNSKILLTGATGFLGIHLLEQLLDTTECKIYCLVRGENKQEANNRLL
                     HMLKFYFKNKFVSYQSLVNQRIFIVQGDLAKQNMGLENELYKELHQQISTVIHAAALTK
                     HFGEYSEFERANVQAVKELLAFVGDTKDLHHISTTGVAGQFALNETETIFKESDFYVKQ
                     NYKDNVYVKSKFLAEYEIFKAILRGTDATIYRVGNLTNRYIDGQHQYNFTENAFMSKLK
                     FILQYGIVTDVLLSSEVEFTPVDYCSKIITGFVTSNEINENSKNCVNHIYNHLTLNLNV
                     LVKLLNSMGYPIKVISETEYQQFILELSKDKKKQEDIQNLMTFEEPKDNCYKPINLDST
                     ETQKTLKLLGIQWPIINSEYIQQIINYMTSVTGSNSVAKLFKQSYTLKN"
                     /db_xref="SSO:000021862"
ORIGIN
        1 taactaagct gagtagttac ctattttctt ttatattcaa ccaatccgtc agcattttat
       61 atctaaaatc taataaggta aaatacaaag ataactcctg atccacgtcc aaaccactaa
      121 tcttattatc aatctcctct ttcatttctg tggccttctc tatattttgc tgcaacatta
      181 cacgatacca atcatctaaa gaatgtttca tttgctcccg cgttactaca tctgctccca
      241 taaactcgca tccccttttc tccaaaatta taaaattagg atttttatac aattatcaaa
      301 attgtatatt accactcctt ttctatgtat tgaaaaataa ttatcagaaa attaaatatt
      361 ttaattaatt ataccaaact tttccttttt aataacttga gaaacaattg tcagaaaact
      421 taacaggaca aataaaaaag caagcagttc cagcactccg ctaaaactac ttgctctcct
      481 acttactatc tctattttta ctctttaata aattccttcg tacttctcac tgtatcaatt
      541 ggacgaacta atttttcaat ttcttcacgt tttggctcta ggaatggagg taaagataat
      601 ttttcaccaa gtgtttcgta tggctcatct cccataaatc ctgggccatc tgttgcgaat
      661 tcaaataaaa tttgtggtgc aactcttgca tataatgatt cgaagaagtg acggtttaca
      721 tatccagatg aaggaagtcc tacgctactg attctctcaa tccattcttc taatacagcg
      781 cgatcttcta cgcggaatgc cgcatggtgc actgtaccaa aaccttgttg tgcttcagga
      841 agaactgtat tatgttctac aataacagat gcaccgtttc cgcctttgtt cacttcaaat
      901 aaatagaatt ccccttcttg cgcaacctct ttaaataata gaactttttc taacacttct
      961 ttgaagaagc taaagtttgc aatacggata aatacaggtc ctaaaccagt gattgcatat
     1021 tctaatggta ctggcccgtt ttgccaaggt gtacctgatt cgattccttt atcaagttca
     1081 tctgagatta attgatagtg ttggtcatca aagtcaacga aagaaagagt tttcttacca
     1141 aattgctctt taattcctgt atgttctact tcaagacggt caaagcgttt cacccaatac
     1201 tctaatgctg catcagtcgg aacacggaat gaagtttttg aaatttcatt tgtaccgtgt
     1261 actcctttcg gaacacctgg gaagtcaaag aatgtcatat ctgttcctgc actaccttta
     1321 tcatctgcaa agaataaatg atacgtttga atgtcatctt ggtttactgt tttcttaact
     1381 aaacgcattc ctaaaacgtg agtgaaaaac tcatagtttt tttctgcact acttgtaatc
     1441 gctgtaacgt ggtgaattcc ttttaattgg ttcattttat attcctccaa tattttttaa
     1501 tttatatttt ctctcctatt acttctcttc aataggtgct aaattcgctt caatctctgc
     1561 acgctgatct tctaagaacg gtggtaaatc aagtttttct cctaaatgtt ccacatctcc
     1621 atcaactgta aatcctggtc catctgtcgc aatttcaaaa aggattccgt ttgattcacg
     1681 gaaatataag cttttaaagt agaaacggtc gatgattcct gaagactgga agcctctttg
     1741 tttcacctgt tcttcccaat aggcaagctc tgcatcgttt ttcacgcgaa ttgctaaatg
     1801 gtgaatgctc cctcggcccg gcttttcagt aggtccatct aaatatttca caacgatttc
     1861 tccaaaatcc tctcctttaa tggattgaaa aattgcttcc tcttcgctac ggctaaccgc
     1921 tgtataaccg aacatctctg taagtgtact cgacatttta tcaagtctac gaactgtcat
     1981 ttccacagaa cccattcctt gaatttgatg ctttgcagga acttctgatt tctcccaagt
     2041 ttcccagtgc tctacttttt ctccgtttga aacgagtagt actaagcgaa gaccttcagc
     2101 atcctcaaat tgtaaagcag gacgatttgc atatgttgtc atttcactat gtttcacatc
     2161 aaaattctca aatcgttctt tccagtaatg taagctttcc tctgaaggaa cgagtaatcc
     2221 aattcgagta atcgcattcg taccgcgata tgttcttcct actaatggaa tttcaaaaaa
     2281 tgataattcc gtacctggac ttcctgtttt atctccataa aataagtggt acattgacgg
     2341 atcatcttga tttactgtca ttttcacacg acgtaagcca agcacgtttt tataaaagtg
     2401 attattttca tttgcatttt tcgtaaccat tgaaatgtga tgatgccctt taattttata
     2461 cattggttat tcctccgttt cgttttacta gtcaagtgat aactaaaaaa ataatatttc
     2521 ccacaactaa tatggttttt agcttttcaa tttattctta attatgtttt tgtaaattca
     2581 tcttagtttt tactgtataa gttactttgt tttttaatcg aaaacaactg agtgtatgtt
     2641 tttcatatga ctcaatcgct ttcgttacta tcactttaca cctcaagtga ttgagaagca
     2701 agagaaaaat ctcgaattcg agattttttt gttaaataac atttagggtg taaaatctga
     2761 ttatttatgt aattgacatt ctattaaaac gctcatttac agaagaacat tattcaagtg
     2821 aagccctcta taattcaatt acaactcctt gaaagcttat gatactatcc tgatcacact
     2881 ttttatattt aatgttttaa ggaaaaaagc tatactataa gcgaaactaa aaatcagaaa
     2941 ggaaatacca gaaaatggaa aattatatgc tatttatcct tacagcactc cttattataa
     3001 tgatgcctgg tcccggtttt gctttagtta caaaaaacac tatctctcat ggtagaaatg
     3061 gtggaataaa gaccgtctta ggaacagtat ctggaatgat gattcataca ataatggcta
     3121 cactaggact ctctgctatc ttaatgaaat ttgctatgct atttacatta ataaaatatg
     3181 ctggggcatt ttatttaatt tatttagctg taaagtcaat taaaagtgcc ttttctaaaa
     3241 aagaagatat gtcaagttca gtggaaataa actctaagga tattggaacg gttaaaagtt
     3301 ttagacaagg atttaccacg gcaatcttaa acccaaaaac ggctgtattt ttccttagtt
     3361 ttctacccca atttattgtg agtaatcaaa gtcatttctt ccaatttctt ttgttgggac
     3421 tcacatttac gactttgaca gcaatatggt atttacttta tatctctcta atacgtcaat
     3481 taagaacttt tttaagaaaa gaaaaggtga accgtacaat agagggtatt actggcacag
     3541 tattattagt atttggagtt aggctatttt tccaaaaata aatatgtaat agagagagtt
     3601 taaaactttc ggtttttcca ataaatgaat caatataaaa agtatggctt tcaaacagta
     3661 aaaaagtgaa caaacgggtg tgtttgcgga ataagcttca ataaaataac caaacttttt
     3721 ataaagaagt gaatcgatta tattaaaatt gatataaagg cgttatcctt tcctatgatt
     3781 tctcagaaag aataacgcct ttttcttttt agagggtatt ttgtctagtt agcttgatag
     3841 cgatgtggtt ctatccctta taaagtgaaa ctttaattag tgggggtttt gttcatcccc
     3901 cactgattat tagttgaacc aatcgggctt ttacggacag ttgatccccc acctaacttc
     3961 tttgcttccg ctgaattttg aggtcggggt cttactgccc gttaatgcgg gataaatgtt
     4021 acaaaaacat ttataatagc tctaacttgc acaatgcttc ccgttaatat aatacgctga
     4081 ctctgtgaaa accgtaaata caacctctac ttctggaagt ccaaaatcca ttacatatgt
     4141 agtaatggcc ttggcaaatc gattacgaat ttcctgtcca cgctcgaacc atttcacttc
     4201 aataagagga aacgcttcta tttcttctcc attgaataca tacgtagaac ttggtagttc
     4261 caacgtaaaa ttatccgtac cacactcaca aatctctgcg agctcttcta ctaatggctt
     4321 gcttatgtgt tttaattgtt cagtagtaat tccacgaaac acaacatgcg gcatgtgaat
     4381 ccctccttta gatagtttta tatttgctca catcatagca caattctccc accttttaac
     4441 aaaaatagat gctaaacaag tttcaactct tatttttagg cctgttatac aggctgaagc
     4501 gattctaagt atctgccata ttaaagttga tatgctccca ttctagtggt gagatatgtt
     4561 ttaatcgttc ttcgttaacc ccatgcgtac ttcttaacta tttcatttaa tttttaataa
     4621 agaaaacagc ctcactaagc ttttaaaact taataaggcc actttattca cactattaat
     4681 tatggaacgt cggtttatag aacgaacgat tatcaagtgc gaagacacgc tctgtgtatt
     4741 cgcctggttt tgtgcgtcct aatgcgcggt ccatcatgtt catttttgca tctaagttat
     4801 cgatgtaatg cagaatttct gcttctttta ctaatggtgg ttttgggcta ccccattccg
     4861 cttttccgtg atgagaaagg acgatgtgtt gaagaattaa tacttcttct gcatcgattt
     4921 gcaattcgtc tgctgcttta ccgatttcgt tcaccatgat agaaatgtgg cctagtaaat
     4981 ttccttctaa cgtatacgtt gtagaaatcg ggccagatag ttcaattact ttaccaaggt
     5041 catgtaaaat aacgcctgca tatagtaagt ctttatctaa tgatgggtat agatttgaaa
     5101 tagctttcgc taaatctagc atcgatacga cgtgataagc tagtccagat acgaactcgt
     5161 gatggttctt tgtcgctgct ggatattcta aaaattcgtt ttgatgctta tttaataaat
     5221 gtcttgttag acgctgaatg ttcgggtttc tcatttcaaa tatgtattgc gtaattttct
     5281 caaccatatc ttcttttttc actggtgctt tttctacgaa atccgagata tctgttactt
     5341 cattttcatt cgcaacacgg atttgtttca cacgtaattg aatacgtcct ttgtagttta
     5401 aaatatcacc agctacttta acgattgttt ctgctacata ttgtttctca acttctggtg
     5461 atacgtccca tagcttcgct tcaatatctc cacttggatc ttgtaagatt actgttaaaa
     5521 atggctttcc attacttgct agaccttttg tcgctgtttt aattaacaag aaaacatcga
     5581 cttgttcacc aacttcatat tctgcaattt tctttttcat tcgaattcct ccaccaaatc
     5641 agttactttt agtatagcat attacaactc attttcttta cgcttatgtg ttaattttat
     5701 aatctgtttt tctgtaaaat acgcgagtaa atgcgcatga catgtaaaga agatgacttg
     5761 tctatctttt gcgatttcct ttattagttc aatcgttcga tccgtcctta ccgcatcaaa
     5821 gtgcacgaaa ctatcatcaa taataaatgg gtaatcatgt tcaaatgttt tcgcaagtgc
     5881 aaatctcagc gataaatata actgctccgc tgtcgcttgg cttagttcat gactgtaaaa
     5941 acgtataccg tcgttacgtt caacaacgaa cggctccgcc tctgacggtg aaaagatttt
     6001 actatagcgt ccgcccgtta aatagacgaa atactcttct gatttttgta aaatacgagg
     6061 cagatgcact tcatgataat attgcttcgt tttcgttaac accgtttttg cggccgcata
     6121 agcagcccat ttcttcactt gttcacgcaa ttgcgctttt ttcatttccc attcatgcat
     6181 taaatctccg tacgtactac cttcttctaa attcgcaatt tccatacgat gtttcgcgat
     6241 gcgctctgtc aattctttct cttgcgccag acagttttgt acgactgtaa tttctctctt
     6301 taatttctct tcataaccgt cagcttcgta atgttcagct aatgataaac tctttaaacg
     6361 ctgttctaac agatcaattt gcggtaataa acgcactact tgtttctcag catcttcacg
     6421 tttttccgcc agtttacccg cttctaaaaa catctcttca tctgtagtct ctgcaatatt
     6481 ccataatgca tttcgttcta ctaacagttg tttcaattgt tcttgcataa actcatattc
     6541 ttcttgccat tccgccagtt tttcttttaa ctgcttacaa gtttggcgct tctctttctc
     6601 attttgcata cgactttgtg ccccgtgtag cttactatac tccgcactac cgataacagc
     6661 ttctagtttc tgttcaaaat gcgaaattat ttcatataat gaagattttc gcgtgccttg
     6721 cttatctaat gcacgatata attgctgcat tttttcaata cgctcaaacg ctggcaatat
     6781 gtgtgcatac gtataaaatt ctgggaacat atagcgcgtt ttatatgcat ctacttgttc
     6841 tcccgcttgg aacgtttctc tctcccattc ctcatacgat gaaacgactt tatcataagc
     6901 tcgctccatt tgctgtaatt tataagactc acgctcaaat agcttccgaa tctcttcatc
     6961 tttttctaac tgatagcgca cagacagcgc ttcttcactt tgtctcccgc cagcactttg
     7021 ctgaagagta agaagctctt cttgtaatcc acttgacgga tctttatata aaacaagggc
     7081 aagaacaatc cctacaaaaa caataacact aataaataag agcgggcggt tatcaataaa
     7141 taaactcgtg aataaaacaa gcgtgttaat aagaagtaac agaagacaaa ctctttgcca
     7201 cttctttttc ttttgcatag ccgctcctgc tttttcctca tacttacgct tcattctctc
     7261 tgcacccata ccgataaacg ccgcgtcttg gaacgatttc tctttctcaa ctaacgtatc
     7321 tcgctcttca tcaactaaca tttgtttctg aatctgtctt atattttctt cttgttcttc
     7381 taattgctct tgcgctactt taaaacgatc atcaagctgt gctttttgcg tttctaattc
     7441 acgcgctttt tgtacggttt gcgtaattaa ttctttcgtt gccaaactca tgtcaaacgc
     7501 aagaaccgct tccttttcaa aagtagcacc aatttgttgt tctagttctg caatttcttc
     7561 ttttatattc gcaatacttc ctgtcatatc acgcatttct tggcgtgcat tttcgtaaga
     7621 caaatactgc atacgaagtt cttctacata actttctttt tgtaaaaact cttcatctat
     7681 ttgaatcgag gcaatttccg attgcaccgt ctctattttt ttatggagcg agtcaacttg
     7741 taattggagc ggctccatct tcgccttaat cgcttcatag cgcgccattc cgtttacagg
     7801 aaactgcccg ctctcatttt ctaacacttt ctcatgcgca cgcttttcaa taacgagtgg
     7861 ctcaagcgct gctaatattt cataatcttg ctttcgtttt tctgcactct ctttctccat
     7921 acgaacagaa gcaagtttct cttcactttc ttttaattgc tcgacttgtt tttcatacgt
     7981 gccaattttc ccttgccact ctttcatctt ctcttcaagt ttcttcatct cttgcagtga
     8041 cacgttaatt tccggtttac gcccactcgg tttaaagcgt tgatccattt ctttttctag
     8101 ctttttatct aactgtaata gcgcatcgct tccgactgca cttgccgaaa ataaataatt
     8161 gccaatatcc gcttcgccga gctgatgaat attttgaaga ccatgcatat caaatgaaaa
     8221 gatcgattca aataaacttt cattcatccc gcttaatata tcgtttaaaa tttcctcgcc
     8281 gcccgttttc ccgtcttcaa aataaacggt cacctcgcca gatgccgtct ttggcaatcg
     8341 ttcaattttc aaacgaccgt acttctctgt ttgtacagtc atcgctccgc catacttccc
     8401 accttctttc ggctcataac ggcgctgtcc tctcgtcgga aaaccgaaca aaatactttt
     8461 cataaacgag cgaattgtcg atttccccgc ttcattttca ccgtataaca ccgtcagtaa
     8521 ggaaagatcc atttccacat tttctaattt tccgtaccca taaatatgga gtttttcaat
     8581 tctcattttt tatccctctc ttgctggaat aattgctcta aaataatatt ttccgcttcc
     8641 ttttgaatct ctttcttctc ttcttctgta aaagattcaa tactattacg tgctacagga
     8701 gatgtccaaa tggtgcgcaa tacgccgtcc atatttgtga aagcttctaa ctcttttagc
     8761 acactaccga cgaaatgatt ttctgctttc aaacgttcga tttctgcaaa agaaaccgtc
     8821 tcatttttcc acttcattgc atatacgaaa tcttttcgct cttcgccaga tgctaaaatg
     8881 tgaaaaatct cttccacacg cttttcgtca cgcaaataag gagaaagtgg gccctgccct
     8941 atgaatacga cagttaaaag cgtcccttcc tcttctcttc ggcaatcatt catcgcagtt
     9001 gacatgctcg tcataagttc atcaacagtt tcaagtccat caatacaaac ctcgatctca
     9061 tcccatacaa catctgccgt atggaaaaat gaacagtgcg ttccttgttt cgtaagttca
     9121 ataaggtacg cacccttctc gcctgtttcc ttacgatgac gaccttgtat gttccctgga
     9181 taaataatgt atggctcttc tgataaaatt tcacgtttat gtatatggcc aagagcccaa
     9241 taatcaaact gtttttcttt caattcacga atttgaaacg gtgcatagcg attatgctct
     9301 gcatctcctt ccacacttcc gtgaagcatg ccaatatgaa aaggcgcatc actcattttc
     9361 gtatactgcg ctgtcatatt atccgttacc gcttgctgca aataactaaa cccataaata
     9421 gaagctaata gctcaccatt tttataaaat gatttctctt ctacgtaagg ctccgtaaac
     9481 acatgaacat tttccggaaa ctcaatcgct gcccagcttc ctcctaaatg atcatggtta
     9541 ccgtgaataa taaaaacagg gatatcgtac tgcgaaagtc tcttcatttg ctcacgcaca
     9601 aacacttgcg ccctcaaact tctcgtctcc gcatcataca aatccccagc tagtaatacg
     9661 aaatcaacgc gctcttgaat cgctttatca acaatacgct caaatgattc aaacgtactt
     9721 tgcttcattc tctcccaaac agactgcgca acattcatct ccattccttt aaacggacta
     9781 tccaaatgca aatcagccgc atgtataaac tttacttgtt tcacaaataa cgatcctttc
     9841 tatctttcaa aagtttcatt ttattaaaat taacatcgct gaaaactaat catcatcgag
     9901 aatgaaaata ttctcgatga ttaaagtttc attctatttt accacgcaat gtcatatatt
     9961 tctttgcata ttgtagcgtt ttatgtcaaa ataattataa gattctgatt ttaattattg
    10021 gagggaattt tcatgggagt atacgttcta acagtctttg aaaaagatgg ttcaaaagca
    10081 ttagacgaat cattcgaggc ggcaactgaa aaagaagcaa aagcaaaagg tgaatctatt
    10141 ttacaagaaa aaggattgta tgaaaaaaca catcgctgta catctactgc aggtaagctc
    10201 gttttattcc agcgctaaaa aaaagaagcg tcatccgctt ctttttcact ctactatatc
    10261 ttcgtcacac cacgtaaaca ccacatctag aatgcgatta ccaatacgta cgcgtttatt
    10321 ccatttacct gtttggatct gatgttgcaa ttcagctttc atcttttccg tccagtcgtg
    10381 aatcgtttca ctaccgtcgt acggatatac gcctggaaac tcttcctgca gtagatgcaa
    10441 gctctctgca tcaaaatgaa aatggaagaa gtagtttgct gtaagcgatg gttcttgcaa
    10501 tcgtaaaaaa tgatcatcaa tttgctttct atttctatag aaagtaaaga tattcacttt
    10561 accgctcgta atttggtcaa tttgaatttc gtgcttctct ataatcacgt cttgcccacc
    10621 tcgttgtata ctatctttag tatatatgtc ttttgcaaca aagttaacca ttttcgcgcg
    10681 aaattcattt ccttcattat aattcctgtt cctccaagta taatcaggac aaataaaaac
    10741 aaagttgaag gggagcgatc acatgtattt cggaagcaaa ggttggtatg taaaagaact
    10801 taaaaaatta ggtattcgta cttatgaagg taaaaaacta gaatcttatc gtacgcatgt
    10861 gttatctagt ttacttgaga gaatgaagaa ggcttcggct taatagaaaa acacctcccg
    10921 aattcgcata ctaagtatgc aaattcaatg gaggtgtttt tatcagtttt cataaaagat
    10981 tttttgcttc cgctggaacg gatacgtttt aatctcagct gtatctaaat tttcattgaa
    11041 taaatgaatg gctataattt gtctacaatc gtaagtatgg taataatatg ttccagactc
    11101 catacacatt gcacttgtat agatagtatt atctaatata ccgtcttctg ttattactgc
    11161 ccccttagga acctcacaat ttgataagat atgaaaaata gccgatatcc cctcttcttc
    11221 gttctctata ccttgaatgt tttgtttgcc atatgctgcc cgcacgaatc ttgatggcgg
    11281 ggtgaaatct ccaggaagtc ccatcgatcc ggaaccttgg ccaaaagcac ttaatggtac
    11341 gtctccccac tcggttggtg caaatggctg cgatttaagt ccaatatatt gtcttaaatt
    11401 ttgtaaatgc caattaaact ccgggctatt agtcatcact cctattggat tgtcatacat
    11461 ttttattcca tcagttgtcg gctcaagtac aatacactct ccccatttat ctgctaaaat
    11521 ccaatgtagt ggcggagtaa tccctaaaac tggtaatggt acatctataa gggaaatgtt
    11581 atcaacagat ttttttaact cttcaacaga attaaactgc gtcaagctcc aagccacaaa
    11641 atcaaatggt gctaaattcg ttttatggtc atctatgctg ttactataag tagcgaatcc
    11701 cgggaaatag agagtggcac atgtcatacc agcttcattt actccgtccg ccataatgac
    11761 ccttccttca tgattaattc ccattccgac aacagccttt ttcgctcgga tcgtttcacc
    11821 agttatattg ttccactgat aacgccgagg aatgattatt acttcctgat tcatatctaa
    11881 tgtgaaatcc attgttctcg caaaaagatg ctggaaattt tttgtttgta acgtcaaact
    11941 agtacacatg aagaaatccc cccattttat agttatatac acattttata aaattctgat
    12001 aaatacgtaa attaaaaaac ctatttatca ctaacaaaat aaccacccaa accaaaaatg
    12061 ctataataaa acccaatcaa actaaggagg caaattactt tgcttggaac atgcattcaa
    12121 tttcataagt ttggcaatcc aaaagacgta ttacaagttg aatataaaaa tatagaacca
    12181 ctgaaagata atgaagtttt cgttcgtatg ctagttagac cgattaatcc atctgactta
    12241 attccaataa cgggggcata cgctcataga atccctttgc ctaacatacc tggctatgaa
    12301 ggtgttggta ttgtagaaga tgttggcgca ggcgttactc gagaccttat cggtaaacgt
    12361 gttttaccgt tacgcggaga aggtacttgg caagagtatg tgaagacgtc agctgatttt
    12421 gtagtcccta tccctgattc catcaatgat tttacagcgg cgcaaatgta tattaaccct
    12481 cttacggcgt gggttacttg tacagaaacg ttaaacttac agagtaatga cgttttatta
    12541 gtgaatgctt gtggatccgc tattggacat ctatttgcgc agttatcaca aattttaaac
    12601 ttccgattaa ttgctgttac aagaaataat aagcatacag aagaattact gcgccttggt
    12661 gctgcatatg taattgatac ttccactgcc ccgctttatg aaactgttat ggaattaaca
    12721 aacgggctcg gtgcggatgc tgcaattgat tctatcgggg gaccggatgg aaatgcatta
    12781 gctttctcct tacgtccaaa cgggcacttt ttaacgatcg ggcttctatc aggaatacaa
    12841 gtgaactggg cagagattgt cacgaaagcg aaagtgcacg caaacatatt tcatttacga
    12901 cattggaata aagaggtatc accatataaa tggcaagaaa cgtttcgtca cttaatttgc
    12961 ttagtagaaa atgagcaatt acgttttatg aaagtccatt ctacatatga cttagcggat
    13021 gtgaaagcgg cagttgatgt tgtgcagtcc gctgagaaaa cgaaagggta actaactgtt
    13081 acgatttatt taaccaatta taacgaaagt taattaaata tatcagtaag ccctgctagt
    13141 caagtgattg gctagtagtg agggttaact gcgggcaatc cctaaagctg attgaactac
    13201 aacgtggcta gaaatggcga gcgtgaatgt cgcgaaagca gaaaaaatca atcagatcgt
    13261 gcaaggttaa atcctaaaca ctagaacaat gggtcttccg cctcgaatca tctaagtcaa
    13321 aagcgataag atgaacgttc aacgactatc tcgtataact gacgagagta catcacaagc
    13381 ctatggtggt ggaaaaatcc tctatctcta aagagataaa catatagtct gcgctcatgt
    13441 gaaaatatga gaagttcata agagaactgg ctaaggaatt gcgcccttag ttgaacgaga
    13501 taaatttaat caaatctatc aaacctcatc gaatctatcg aacgcatgtg ctatcgtggg
    13561 ttcaatgagg taagaataat aatgaaattt tcacgagtta gtcaagtatc agaattaaca
    13621 ggtttgcatc cgagtagtct tacgagaatg ctggtggaac acgctacgat tcagaagaac
    13681 aaatctttca ttaaaggagt tacattctga tgatattggc gaagaaagtc agactaattc
    13741 caacgcttga acaagaaaaa gtgcttagaa accatgctgg agctgcaaga ttcgcttata
    13801 actattgtaa aagaatgagt gatagatact ataagctatt tggaaaatct gtttcacagt
    13861 tagctttaca gaaacgattt acaaagatca agaagcaaaa gagatatgag tggttaaaag
    13921 acattaatgc acaagtgccc aaacaggctt caaaagattt tgatacggcg agaaaacatt
    13981 cgttcaaaaa gtacaaaaat ggttatcaca cttcttataa atccaaaaaa gatttaatcc
    14041 aaggatttta tgccaattat gaaagactgg ttataggaaa gaaagtagtt catattcagt
    14101 ctattggaga agtgaaaaca agccaacaac taccaaggaa taaaaaacca tccaatccaa
    14161 gagttacatt tgatggtcgt cactggtgga ttagtgtggg gttccaagaa gactttgaat
    14221 cacaagaact aaccaatgag tcgattggtg tggatgttgg tttaaaaggg ctgtttgtag
    14281 cttctaatgg tacgaaagaa cgaaatataa acaaagatgc caaggttaaa aaacttttga
    14341 aaaggaaaaa gtcagcgcaa agagatatgt ctaggagatt taaaaaaggt gtgaaaattc
    14401 aatctgctgg atatgaaaaa gcgaaagctg agcacctgcg gttatctagg aaaattatga
    14461 atatccgaaa taaccatatc catcaagcaa cagctagatt ggtgaaaacc aaaccaatga
    14521 ggattgttgt ggaagactta tctatctcaa acctgttaaa aaacaaaaaa ctatcgaaag
    14581 cattttcatt tcaaaaatta aacttcttct ttcaatgttt gtcatacaag tgcgagaagt
    14641 acggcattgc gtatgtaaaa gctgataaat ggttcgcttc aagcaagatt tgctcatgtt
    14701 gcggcgttaa atacgaccat tcagttcaac cagaaggaca gtggagttta aagattcgtg
    14761 aatggcgttg tgcttcatgc aatagctatc acgataggga tgtaaatgct gcgataaatt
    14821 tatcaagatg ggtaaaataa atgcttgata ataggaggta acgatactgc ctcgtgtgga
    14881 gtgttatacc cctcgtccct ttggggctgc gagaacactt tgaagcacta acttgtgtaa
    14941 atttgattga attgtataga tttagttaag tttatcgtat cggaaagtgt ttttgacgag
    15001 ttattaaatg caaaagaaga agtcttttgc atttaccttt taaatagact agatagtacg
    15061 tttagcagtc tataattgta attttttggt acaattatat tgaaaggtga aaggagcttc
    15121 taacatgtgg ctaatttcgg caatttggcc tgttatacta gtcggcggaa ttgtagtatt
    15181 tgtaataaaa agaatggaac ggaaatataa agaaggaaaa ttaggtaaga aaaaatctca
    15241 aaaagctcaa ctgttattag atagtttcat acctatagga atgctttttg gctgtataat
    15301 cggtttggtt ttcggcatgt ttttcccaga tttctcactg ctttccatta gtttaggatc
    15361 cggaataggc tatttatttg gtttttttgc ctatgaaatt tatagcaaga caggaaacaa
    15421 tttttgttaa tccaaaagga ataagcggga cagtacatag taatcatata aaatatgtaa
    15481 ctgtccttta tttttgcatc aatgttatca atttttcttc cacatcctat acgccttttt
    15541 tattgatttt tctcccctct ttctttcgca tattcgcttt tttgtttttc tcggctctat
    15601 acccaaagta aagtatcgca catgtagtaa tagaacctac aatgtatcct aaaaagcctc
    15661 ctaaccaaaa cataatataa attgccccca atccattata aattttatgt aacagacatc
    15721 tgtaaaacgt tctcggtacc tccgtttttt attacagatt ggaaaatccc cttaaccatt
    15781 ccatctatga acactctgtc ttctctattt tgattattat ctataaagtt atttatacca
    15841 ctaattcttc cattatctca aataacaatt ttattataaa attcgcactt acgttacata
    15901 tatgtagtat tactgtttct ttttcattta gcccttaaaa ctgttctata atttgaacga
    15961 gttcgctctt ttgtacgaaa taccatttat gctactggca cttctatttt tctaagaaat
    16021 acaatcccat tctttttact tttacaactt aaaaacaaaa aaccccctca aagcatgaac
    16081 ttcaaggggt gagcctgttt tttatttact tatatacgta cagctgtacc actgacagct
    16141 accattaaca ttccatcacg aacaacctcg taatctacgt caataccaac gatagcgttc
    16201 gcaccttttt gttttgcaag ttctttcatt tcgcccattg cgatatcacg agcttcttta
    16261 agcttacttt cataagaacc agcacgacca ccgacaacat cacgaacaga agcgaataaa
    16321 tcgcggacaa tgtttgcacc cataatagct tcaccattta caatatcaat atactcaata
    16381 atctctttac cttgaattcc agaagttgtt gttacaatca tgactgacac tctcctaata
    16441 agttgtagtt ttgataagct ttcttatgac tttattatga catggaaaaa gtatctaatc
    16501 tattgaatta ccttacagga atgtgacagt tttgtaataa taaaacgcgc attatgttcc
    16561 atttgaataa agcgctttaa tattgggata cataaacgat tctctatttt ctttccaatc
    16621 tttttctact tctttaaaag ttggtcgtcc taattcttta ttattttcat gtttactaaa
    16681 ccactttttc acatactggt ctccattttt attttgaact gtacaaagga agctattact
    16741 gctatccttt aatattttta taatcacgaa aaggcacctc ttccctttta aataacatga
    16801 tagaacttga tcttttacta taagcccttc ctctcttata gtcatacgac tcctcggccg
    16861 cgccaaagtt gtaagatcaa aaaaacgata ttcactatgt ttatattttg cataattgat
    16921 atgtgaagta aatattattt aaagaaatca gagttataag cattatgctt atcaaatatt
    16981 ttataaattt ctaacttatc atctaatgtt gcatctacta aaattaatat atttccatcg
    17041 taaatatatt cttcatactt tttagcatgt tcttctggaa ttcctaatcc tataaatgct
    17101 cctattaaac ttccagctcc tccgccaata ccagctccac caatagctgc tgcgattggt
    17161 cctgctgcta caattggacc cattccagaa atggcaagta taccaaggcc agttaataaa
    17221 ccacctagtc cccctgctac tcctcctgct acaagccctg tcgctgaaaa gatatctgct
    17281 ttatgtgcag tttcattctt aactttttca cccgattttt cttccaggtg ttcaatttcc
    17341 ttttgatctt ttgcaatagc tgaaatgtta tctgctgggt atcctttatc atttaattca
    17401 ttaataacga gtgccgcatc atcaattgtt ctaaaaacac ctactatttt tctatctaca
    17461 ttcataacta ttaacctcct aaagttttat ataatgtatc tttatttttc ttcatttctg
    17521 tatacactaa ccttcttatt aacataacca tttacgaaaa atgcgaatag taaaagcact
    17581 acaagtgaac tacttaacaa gtaaattaaa tcaaatgtaa tatcaatcat catttcattc
    17641 atgtatacca ggctcctttt tatttaaagt aaaagtatat tttgatagac taatctacta
    17701 aacatagaca tcttacaatt catcttcagt caatctcttt atagtatatg tatacccttc
    17761 ctaactcttt ctaaacgtaa aaaactttaa ttatattttt cttatttata cgtttaacat
    17821 cttctaaaac gggtatgttt atattgttat gctcactata tggaaaggaa tattacgatg
    17881 aacgccattc actctactac tatttcttat aatgaaacac ctacaataac tcagattcat
    17941 catttttatg ctttaatgac aacatttcaa gctaatttgt ttataagtaa acatggaaca
    18001 atgacatcaa tcaaaaattt aagcactcta gtatcctttt tccttactgt aaaaaagaaa
    18061 gatcttgtat tatttatttt tgaaggaata gatgcaaaaa aagctttaag aacactcttt
    18121 ccttcttaga atgtttgtta tcctctattc ccccgtttac tacctttcat atatgttttt
    18181 atatttcaaa atgatttcct ctatgaaaaa agaaccccct aatacagtag ggggatttct
    18241 agtttggcct tatgaaaact gatataatat atattacgtt ttttattctt taaaatagaa
    18301 aacttttaat aatcttgaag gtaggaattt ttgatgaaat cgaaagcaaa atttagtatt
    18361 cgttacaaaa ttatggctgg ttatttagtt atcattttgt tcttgcttat ttctttcatt
    18421 atgttaaaca atgggatttc cagtttacaa aaatctcgta attttattat tgatcacgat
    18481 tttaaagttc ttaatttaac gaatcaagtg gagaaagatt tactaacaat tgaaaataaa
    18541 gcgaaaggat ttatcacttc taatgatgca aattacgttc aatcccttaa cgctgcagaa
    18601 aaggattacg aaaaacatta tcaagatctt ttttctttat tagaggataa cccctctcag
    18661 caagaaaaat taaaacagat taacgaaaac attactagtt ggattaataa agagattcac
    18721 ccactcatta caaataataa tagtaataat gtacaaacaa tcgacacgac tcaaattcag
    18781 tcattacagt cgcagctaac taacttccgt agcactgagg agcaactaac gaaaaaaaga
    18841 gctgcacaat tagatattga aaataataaa ttagagattt ggttatacag tttattgttc
    18901 ttactttctt gtatttccat tatcgtttca ctctatattt cgaattccat tacaaaaacg
    18961 attaaaaatg taattcaagc tattaaatcc atttcttcca aagaaaaaat tacggaaaga
    19021 attcatgtaa atacacatga tgaaataaaa gatcttgctc atacaacaaa tcacctacta
    19081 gacgaaatat cgaaaagaga gtggttacaa actgagcttg cagaattaat tttaatgtat
    19141 caaggtgtat cttctattga gatgttaggt aaaaaaattc tgagtggaat tatacaaaaa
    19201 acgcaaactt cttgcggtgc attttatgtt cgtgaagaaa ttgaagacac tgtctactat
    19261 gtgaagaaag cttctttcgc cggtcaaggt cctgatgttg gaaaacagtc tattaaaatg
    19321 ggtgaaggtt tcattggaca gtctgcttta gaaaagaaaa gttttattct cagggacata
    19381 cctgaagaat tccgttacgt tactactgga ttattagaaa tacgccctaa aaacctacta
    19441 ttcatcccta tcttatttga ggatgaagta attgcagtaa tggagttagt aagtgtaact
    19501 gagatttcag acttgcatca agatttaatt caacaaactg ttgataatct aggtttgaca
    19561 atccatagta ttatgggacg tatgcgaatt caaactcttt tacatgaatc acaagcaatg
    19621 acagaagagc tgcaagttca atcagaagaa ttacaaacgc aagctgaaga actacaaatg
    19681 caagccgaag aattacgaac aacgaatgaa caattagagt ctagaacgga agaagctgaa
    19741 caaaagacag ccgacttaca aattactaaa ttagaattag aagaaaaagc aagcgagttg
    19801 ttacgcagct caaaatacaa atcagagttc ctagcaaata tgtcacatga attacgcaca
    19861 ccattaaata gtattttact attatctgaa atgttaagag aaaatcatga taatcattta
    19921 tcggatgatg aaattgaact agcaactgtc attcattcat cagggaaaga cttacttact
    19981 ttaattaatg acatactaga tttatctaaa gtagaagcag gcaaactaga catcattttt
    20041 gaagcaacga acataagtga catggcagcc aatatgcatc aaaacttttt acatatagct
    20101 gcacaaaaaa atgtcgaatt tactattgaa gacagtgata cgattccaga tctgttttat
    20161 acagatgcaa aacggattga acaaattatt aaaaacttac tatccaatgc atttaaattc
    20221 acagaaaaag gatccgtctc tttacatttc aatccgatag aaacaaccaa tttgagtcat
    20281 gatatgcaat ctataagtaa agagtggatt acaatttcag taaaagatac tggtattggt
    20341 atcgctaaag aacagcatca acttattttc gaagcctttc aacaggcaga tggagcaaca
    20401 attcggaaat atggtggtac aggcttaggg ttatctattt gtaaagagtt tgctagatta
    20461 ttaggtggtt ggattacgtt agagagtaat ttaggagaag gtagtacttt cacggtatat
    20521 attcctaacc ttccaaatgg attacatgat atacagttat ccaatttaga agtcgcagca
    20581 acggtagatg acgttattcc tgctgaagtt gtcgaggaaa cgatagttac tcccgaaaca
    20641 aataacgtct tccaaaagaa aaccatttta attgtcgatg atgatcatcg aaatatattt
    20701 gcattacaaa acgcattaga aaaacaacat gctaccatta ttactgcaca aaacggtata
    20761 gaatgtttag aaatactaaa aagcaataca aatattgacc ttattttaat ggatattatg
    20821 atgcctaata tggacgggta tgaaacgatg gaaaatatcc gaatgaactt agggttacat
    20881 gaaataccta ttatcgcatt aactgctaaa gcaatgccaa atgataagga aaaatgttta
    20941 tctgctggcg cttcagatta tataagtaaa ccattaaatt tacatcaact ctattcggta
    21001 atgagtgtat ggttaataaa ataagtgagg tttagttgga gtggaaaata agtattataa
    21061 ttttgatcca tcagtagata cggataagcg tacgaactta gaaattgaat tactattaga
    21121 agcggtattt aaactatcag gatttgattt tcgccaatat gctcgcacat ctatttatag
    21181 aaggatttgc aatagaatgc agctctctaa tatccctacc atttcaaaat taattgaaaa
    21241 agtaattcat gaagaagggt ttttagaaca gttattaaat gatttctcca ttaatgtaac
    21301 tgagatgttc cgtaatcctg ctttttttaa agcgctaaga gagcatgtta ttcctgaatt
    21361 gaaaaaacat cctgaaatta gaatttggca tgctggatgc gcaactggtg aagaagtatt
    21421 atcaatgtcc atcttacttc acgaagaagg attaagtgaa aaggctgtta tttatgcaac
    21481 agatatgaat acaaatgtgt tagaaaaagc aaaacaaggc atactttcat taaataaaat
    21541 gcaaacttac acgaaaaact atttacaagc tggcggtaca caagcatttt ctaactatta
    21601 ttcgacggat agtcgttttg cttatttcaa tccatcactt ttacaaaaca ttatttttgc
    21661 acagcataat ttagtaaccg atcaatcttt taacgagttt catattatac tttgtcgtaa
    21721 cgttttaatt tactttacaa gtaaacttca aaaccaagtg cagcaactat tttatgaaag
    21781 tttaagtcac aatggatttc tatgtttagg gaataaagaa actcttcgtt tttcagatat
    21841 aatgccgcat tatacccaat ttaatcctag cgaacaaatt tatcaaaaaa tacaataaag
    21901 tgaaacttta atcagatggg ggggattccc cactgattat cagccctcac caatcgggcg
    21961 tttacggaca gttgatctcc cacctgcctt ctttgcttca gactaaattt tttggtggga
    22021 gtcttactgc ccgttaatgc gggataaaaa gcgtatgaaa tcctctgttt ggatttcata
    22081 cgctttttat tttgcattcg tttgtatcat aattaggcac atatcatctg attgtgcttt
    22141 cttctgttct cccttataaa acccttctat ctcgccttct aaatctcccc attttctttc
    22201 tgtaaaagta cgtaatttct cttcagcctc aaattcatca tttgcaattg cttcaagaac
    22261 accatctgta aacaatacga tttgagcgtt cttctcaaaa ggtataactg tcttttcaac
    22321 ttttatttca tcaaaaaatc ctaccgcaca actcccgcga tttagttcca ctacattcgc
    22381 ttcatcaact aaaacgtatc cagaaggatg ccctgcattt acatattcaa tcgttctctt
    22441 ttctgtatct actactaaat atatcgctgt aaaataatat ggaatatcgt cattctcatt
    22501 atgtaaaaga gtcatatatt tatttaagtc tttaatgaca agttctggat cgattaaaga
    22561 tttaatcgtt tcacgtaata cagacgaaat aaacatacaa actaatgaag cagatatacc
    22621 atgtcccatc acgtctaata atataatacc gtagcggttt tcatcgattt tataccaata
    22681 atacatatct ccagctaatt taaatgaagg taagtaactt gcttcaattt ttatataatc
    22741 ttctcttaat gggctactta ataagtttct ttgtacttgc gtagctaaat ctagttcatt
    22801 ccgaagattt tcttcttgtt ctttatgcca atttaattcc gatttcaagc gtaacgctac
    22861 acgcatacgt gctaatagtt caactttatt tataggtttc gtaatataat ccattgcccc
    22921 catatcaaga gcttcggcca acttatttgc atcctctaaa gctgtaacaa aaataatagg
    22981 aatatcttta aacttctcct ctttttgtaa tcgcctacaa acttcaagtc catcaatttc
    23041 aggcatcata atatctaata gtattaagtc aatttcatta tgcctggaag aatcttttcc
    23101 aaactgtatg tattcgaaga gctcttgtgc agaattgagc gatacaagat catgatatcc
    23161 ggcttgtttt aaaattttct caattacaaa tatgttaacc ggattatcat caacaattaa
    23221 aatggacaca agttatttcc ccttttctta tttaaaatgt aaatctatta tcattttcta
    23281 tttttctagt attacatact cagttacaaa atgaaaattt cgtactcaaa catatttata
    23341 caacaaaaga acaaacccct agaaatagga atttgttctt tcactgtata aatttctact
    23401 tttaatttaa caccattgct ttatcattta aaagacgatc taattcttcc atatgatttg
    23461 tttcatctgc aatcatatct tctagtttta caactaactc tgtcatattt aatttcgctg
    23521 cctgttcttt tctcgtttca taacgcttaa ttgtttcata ttctgattgt ctagcggatt
    23581 ctaacatttc tctaacatct tctacttgtt tcactggtaa agggatcgta gtaggtgtac
    23641 cacctaacgt cttaattttc tccgctaaat atagggcatg tccttgttca tcactaattt
    23701 cagattcaaa gaaaggtttc aatacttgtc tatatatacc agaaactgta gctgcattat
    23761 ggttatacat aataattgct gagtattctc ctgctaaatc ttcattcaat ccttcgatta
    23821 gttctttcac atcgtgtgac atttttatat ctcctcctat acttaataag tacccctttc
    23881 ctcatgtttt aaacataatt atttaaaatt tttatgtatc taaaaatgca gcttgcttca
    23941 atttacttat cgcttgtctt ttaatacgag aaacgtgcat ttgcgaaata cctaaccgtt
    24001 ctcctgtatc tttttgattt aaattttctc caaatatata atgaataaca ctcttttccg
    24061 tatcatttaa tacgttaaaa atatcctcta aaacgagacg tctttctgtc tgttcatatc
    24121 cttgctctac ttcacctaca gattcaattc tcgctaccga actcccatca gatgaatttt
    24181 caactacatc atctaaggaa gatactcgat aattattttt cgcatccata atttctagca
    24241 cttcctcttc ggatagtcct aaatgatctg caatctctat aatcttcggt gaacgctgca
    24301 ggtgatctgt taactcctct atcgcaagtt taattttccc gcctaaatct ttaattcgcc
    24361 ttggaacatg aataccccaa gttttatcac gtaaatactt ctttatttcg cctactatcg
    24421 taggtattgc aaacggctca aaagcattcc ctatcgaata atcatacctt cttattgcgc
    24481 ctaagagccc taacattcct acttgtataa tatcttcatg catcggccca ccttttgaat
    24541 agcgatatgc aatggaatat acgagatttt tataatgatc aactaacctt tcctgcgctt
    24601 cattacattg gttttgttgg aattctgcaa ttagcttaat aacgtcttct ttagtaagag
    24661 ttgtaggttg agattggatt tccatcattc tccacctgct ctctttgtat atattttgtc
    24721 attaaaactg tcatgccctc atcatgcatg atttgtatat catccattaa cgtattgatt
    24781 aaatataaac ctaaaccatt ttccggcaaa tgttctactg gtttattaat atcatacgga
    24841 ccgactttac tttttaagct actgaaatca aagctaactc cattatccgc agccataatt
    24901 tctaatcgat cttcatatag accaaagaca attgtaattt ctccaacgtc ttctttatat
    24961 gcatgttgta caatgtttgt acatgcttca ctaatagcaa ttttcatatc ttctatatcg
    25021 tcataagcaa agcccattcg attcgcaaca ccagccattg ttaaacgaat aatagccaca
    25081 tattctgctt ttgcaggaat tttcatttct atcttttcaa atctctccat catccctagt
    25141 caccttcttt ctactttttc aaaatcggaa ttcaaattta atatttctgt tagccctgta
    25201 atatcaaata atctttttag ccttttagat acaccaataa actctagctt cccatcattt
    25261 ttcttaactg cttttaataa agctataaaa actcctaagc ctgtactatc catataatct
    25321 acgttatgaa aatctactac aatatgaacc tctttttcat ttgcaatagg cataatctta
    25381 ttttttaaat ctgatgccgt atatgcatca atctcaccat taagttgtac cgtataacct
    25441 acatcatttt gcaaaatatt tatttccaaa ttcatcattt ccgccccctc atctcaaact
    25501 tttactattt aattacccat aaaaattagt tttaaacata tttttttatt ttcattataa
    25561 ataaattttc tacacctttc tcagcttaac actaaaaaaa atactaccga atgtttaaac
    25621 cttataaatt tgtgtatgta taatgtataa acattatttt tagggggatc tatctatgga
    25681 agagcacaac tttaaaaagg gagatttcgt tcaattttct tatcgacacg atcatgctac
    25741 aaagttagtt ggttccatta ttaatatact aacgaataca attgtagttg atataggtaa
    25801 taacgaggac ttatctcata tagaaccaag gcaggtcgta aggataaata attgtaaaag
    25861 agtaacgatg gtttaatatg taatataaag tgtaatctca atcagtgggg ccatcctcac
    25921 tgattattta ttgaataaac atgatgattg cgagcaacct tcatacagat tacattaaaa
    25981 aagcatccaa attattttaa ttggatgctt ttttatgtat atttatcagt tcattaaccc
    26041 tatcgctata tataacaaac ttaaaattac tattcattat catacttacg ctttccgtag
    26101 cattctagag aagaatgtga cgattaaaat aaagacgatt gcgcctaata aagctggaag
    26161 aataaagatg cctccccatt caggacccca gtgaccaaat aatgcactac caacccaaga
    26221 tccgattaat ccagcaatta cattaccaac tatacctaaa ggaaagtctt tccctgtaat
    26281 cattccagct aacgcaccaa taagtccacc tacaatacac gtaataataa gtcccacaat
    26341 taaacctcct atattatttt tatattggat tcatcaagct ttggtatgta accaaagctt
    26401 gatgaaaatg tattattctt tattatccaa ctcatcgctt atcttttgtt tcacttttcc
    26461 gactttttct tttatagttc ccttcgtctt ctcccacttc ccttcatttt tcaactctct
    26521 atcttctgta acttcaccaa ttccttcttt tatttgtcct tttttctttt caactttacc
    26581 cgtaatttgt tcttttagcc cgctctcact catatttccc atctcctttt cgtaatagat
    26641 ttatagattt aaaggataca aatttaaata gaatacatgc atcttctttc ttgtaaccat
    26701 tcaccgactc tttctaaatc cttaacgaat aacaagattt tcccttcatc cagcttttct
    26761 tcataaaagt tcgcttcttc ctcattaagc cctaactcct gcatcttatt tcttaactga
    26821 tctcctgttt tttgaaagac gttaataatg cttgtcccaa gtccctcctc ttttatccca
    26881 attgtattca cgtctgcatt gtctgcaatt ctatctgtcc tatctttctc atgtgttaat
    26941 acgtaaatat ctttttgttc tattcctttc ttcactagat cattcgctgc attcatgacc
    27001 tctttctccg taataaattc atatacaaaa ggtttactat acttcgtttc catctttaac
    27061 ttcctccttt aaaatgaatt atttgttata ttatatgtag tacacctatt ttcgaaatgt
    27121 taaacataaa attcaaaaaa agttatgtga attttgattt taatagaaaa taaacaacat
    27181 catttaccac tttaaaacat cttctactta caataacctc ctaaattaac ggaaaattgt
    27241 tataattgaa cgtaaggagg gataatatga aaaaaatcat atctatatgc gctctaaccg
    27301 ctctatcttt cactttaata ggttgtacaa gtacctcggt tacagataaa gcttcacaag
    27361 ttaagcaaga acatacacaa aatacctttc aattaaactc cgcaaatatt acagacattg
    27421 aaatactgaa aacaacaaat catactacgt ccaaatctca aacagataat gaagaaatga
    27481 taaaatctat cgtttcagca gttcaaaatg gaacacctaa aactatcact ttagatcaaa
    27541 aaaagaaaca atctgtgcat tctactataa ccgttacata taaagatgac gaaaaagaag
    27601 agtttcttgt ttgggttgat aataaggaac aaattacaat tgccaaagat gagaagaaag
    27661 ataaggtaga aagtgtgata gtgaatatta aagatactaa aatgatgaag gatttctttt
    27721 aaaattctag ttaacattaa aaaaagagta ggattacatc ctactctttt gtttaatcat
    27781 acccaataaa tagactttta taagatctat ttaaggtcta attttgctaa atcatgttgt
    27841 aaaacattat ttccttcttg tgggttaaat acgattgcac taagaccaaa aacattcgta
    27901 acaacatctc tatctttcgg acgaatgatt cttacttcat aagcaaacag tgctggagga
    27961 agagctgctg aacgaaaagt aacatattga ttaggtggca atgtttgtgt tgaagggtct
    28021 attaatggta acaataccgg agaaccagat gaccaatcaa acatttcaac agttactcta
    28081 cgagtatcat ctggatcaac attcatagca tccacagtaa gaaataacgt agcggaatgt
    28141 ctacgtaata tacccgttga taaagtttca ttatgatgtt cacagcattt ttttggaggg
    28201 tgaccatagc cataactcat accaattccc ccctttcatt tacaattaag gacaagtatt
    28261 ccttataata tataatgtta gtattctttt agtgcaaggt ataaaagcgg attttcatct
    28321 gtatttttgg atattttttt catttattcg cttttaaaga ataaagtgaa actttaatca
    28381 gccctcacca atcggggtct tactacccag caaatagcga gataaatcta ttttgaaaag
    28441 gacctgctcc attcattcgt aaaagcataa agtaaatgga atccgttaaa acacatgagt
    28501 gaccccttgg ttttcccttc ctattaaaag gaggaactgt tatgggcttt ggtggtagtt
    28561 gtggcggctg tggcttcgct ggaggatttg ctttattagt tgtattgttt attttattaa
    28621 tcatcgttgg agctgcttgc ttctgctaaa aaactatcgg aaaagacact catgtgagtg
    28681 tcttttcttt atatgtaaaa aaaagcccgc ctatttccgt aggcgggctt tatctttatt
    28741 acacaatacg aaagtatact ctctttttca ctaaaatttt atgtaattat acatattcat
    28801 gaaaatagaa gacttaaaat atgccaaaat aaagtgaaac tttaatcagt ggggggtgtt
    28861 catccaccac tgattattaa cccccaccaa tcggactttt acgggcagcc cgccccccac
    28921 ctaacttctt tgcttacgct gaattttgag gtgggggtct tactgcccgt taatgcggga
    28981 taaaaaatat aaaaaaatat ccagaaaaac tgtcacaaaa tccgtttttc tggtttctct
    29041 ataatacagg tatcaaattg aaagtgaggt ttaaacggac atgttaacca tagaaaatga
    29101 agaaagtcat gcttctgata tgacctttga agatttattt aagcagtact atgcttacgc
    29161 tgtgaaacaa atcatctgga ttgttaaaga tcaatctatc gctgaagagt tagcacaaga
    29221 agtattttta caattatatc gtagcgattg gaaaggaatt gaaaacatac ctggatggtt
    29281 gattaaatct tctacttatg tagcttataa ccattttcga tctgaaaaaa ggcaacaagc
    29341 gaagattgat aaagaaatac aataccatga agtacaaaat gtttcatcat tagacgatga
    29401 ttggataaga aaagaagaaa ttacaaaggt ccaaacgata ctaaataaaa tgaatgatcg
    29461 agaacgaacc cttttactaa tgaaattctc tggttttcaa tataaagaaa ttgcagaagt
    29521 acttcaaatt gaaatatctt ctattggaac attattggtc cgagcaaaaa tgaaattccg
    29581 caagatttat aaacaaatgg aggaggcata acaaatgaaa tgttatgata tcgggtttat
    29641 tcaaacatat attgatggag aactttctca tgatataaga aaggaattca caaagcacct
    29701 agatacatgt gaagcatgcc aagatttatt agtagaaatc agtaaattaa atcaatggga
    29761 aaacgtaatg ctagatgaag aatctgcaaa ttcaccacaa gaaatcaaaa ttgatataga
    29821 acaagcatgg aaaacatttg aaagccgttc caagttagac aatgtttcta atataaatca
    29881 caaaaagcac caaaagaagg gaatgtttac aaacatgagt aaaaaatcaa aacgtttcat
    29941 ttatacagca gtagctgcag ctgcactttt tacaacagca atgattccac aagtacaagt
    30001 ggcggctaca aatgttgctt catatttttc tgatgcaatt acaaatgata aagttgtaaa
    30061 tgaaggaata ggagatgaaa atggtgtcat acaagatatg atgaagaatg gtaaatatat
    30121 tcctattgat gaaaaaatta cagatcaagg tattactgta catctcaaag aagtatttat
    30181 cgcagatgca cgtatatcag ttcattatag aatggaaaaa gctgatggta atttagtacc
    30241 atttgaattt gatacatcag gattaaatct tgaaaatgat ggtaaaatta atgggcaaca
    30301 agaggaaaac cctgagatta aaaatgacgg gagactatca tttatccatg attcagatga
    30361 tcgtcttcct tttgaactta tggcagcagg taaaaaacta aatgatgtag gcattcgtga
    30421 taatgataaa cctgaaggtg ttgctacatt tgttatagat tctaaaggaa aagacgcttt
    30481 taaacagccc cttactttag atgtaaatat aactagaatt ggaaaagtaa ttggatcttg
    30541 gaaaggtcaa attccaattg atacttcaca tttgaaaaac aatacgaatt aacatgaaaa
    30601 aaagaataga acaatatgta tctaattctc agtttatatg ttttcttgtt ttcgttatat
    30661 ttatttctta tatagttttt actctatctt ttatttatga tttaagttta taaccttaaa
    30721 tcaatcattt aaaaccatta caaaaaaaag ccccctaaaa aagtaggcaa ataaataacc
    30781 ggtttcttaa cgtataagga atcggttatt ttgtatttaa aatgcgtcta gacgtacaat
    30841 ttttttgata tggtgacctc taataaacca tatcaaaaaa agaatagaca gcctaaggtg
    30901 cctttctccg acttgaacca tgtttaattg ttttgtttat tgagaaatac aatggtttat
    30961 ttatgctgat cttctatatt aggtccgttt gcagtccata cagcaattaa caaaagaaca
    31021 atagcgatga aaaagttgat gagcattttt actaaactac gcataggtag aaaagcatat
    31081 atacttctct acctatctta atgttacttg ataagtactt gttttaatta tatatacaag
    31141 gaaattaaac cagctataac aatcaatgga agaattactg caagtttatt ttgtagaggg
    31201 acacgtttgt ctgggactcc tggatggata acaaaagcca gtaaaacaat tgctccaata
    31261 atacctaaaa gtatattaat gataatcatc ctcctaagga atattattaa aattatatca
    31321 aatttaaaca caaacaaaag gaattaatgt taacaattac caaacaacct atttatacat
    31381 aaaaaaaccc ccaaagtatc tactttaagg ggatccatcc tatcaccttc tctcttcata
    31441 caaccgattt gctttatacg agcaaacgaa atacatacat gtcacaacgg ggataaatgt
    31501 caaaaaaagt cctctcatta atgcaaatgg cgtttcaaat aagaatgacc atagaaatga
    31561 tacaccttgc ttatcccata atcctggcgt caagtatagt tctttcggat ttacaaaggc
    31621 tcctaaattc attgtattac tatacataaa taaaaataat atcggcaaat aacagatcgc
    31681 taattctaaa aatgttttag atagacgctt atacttccct gctcgtgaca ttggatctga
    31741 aaaaatgtca tcttcacttt cttcatctac ctttttaaaa tattgcgtac ctgaccacct
    31801 attaccagct atatgctccc agccactatc ttcaaataat gtgcagtaat taataaaatc
    31861 actttttcta ctaaatactc tatggtctat tttaatcgtc gcatcttccg gttctgtata
    31921 tctaaatgta taaccaaatg tattgctttc tagttgatag cctttccaag ccatctcctc
    31981 taaccatttt tcctctttct caaagtctaa aaagaatttc aatctccaca tcatcgtttc
    32041 cccctaacta tacgtgtaat aaactttttg taaccgcaat aatgtgctgc attctcataa
    32101 agtctaaatg caatacttct ttcccgcgtt ccgtaatgac atacactttt cttcgtttat
    32161 cttcgctttt taccgattct attaaccctt gttttaataa attttcaacc gcaccataca
    32221 atgtacccgc tgcgattttc acttgatgat tactcagttc ctccaccttt tgcataatta
    32281 aatatccatg agctggctct aataaagcta aaagaacgta atacgttgtt tccgttaatg
    32341 gtaaattttt atctctattc ataaagacct ccaatgtaac gataagtata tagctaaact
    32401 atatagttca actgaatagt ttcattttat acagtcaaac tgtatatgtc aaatgtagga
    32461 ataactttat aacccaaaac aaaaacgcta cctttttaaa agatagcgtt tttgttttat
    32521 ccttgcttat tcttcgcctt catttgctct tcataaacaa acttcgcggt cataaagtcg
    32581 ttagaaaaat ctttcaatgc attcttcatt acatttaatt cttcttgtga tttaatttca
    32641 atactgttta agaaatcaaa tgcttttgat tgttcctccg caacaaagtt ttgtgtcata
    32701 taatcatctt ggaagtcttt cttcgccttt tcttttactt tattcattgc ctctgttttg
    32761 tttatgcttt tcattggatt ttcgaatgct ccagtaggtt gttctggttt tggctcttct
    32821 ttcttttccg gctgttgcgc tggtgccggt tgttgtggtt cctgctttgg ttgttcttgt
    32881 tgaaccggct gccgcgctac ttgttgctct tttttcgcta actcatcttt taacttcttc
    32941 acttgctcat caagagattt tttttcagtt tctaacacac tcatatcact tttcaacttt
    33001 tgcgtctctt caaaatgttc atctactaat ttattatatt ctttctcaga gtacattttt
    33061 tcactggttg atgtcgtttt ctctttcgta acaactacat taataattat aaataaggct
    33121 acaattccta ttaacgcagc gaaaatcttc tttttattca tgattaatcc tccaaaatgt
    33181 aaaatttcaa aaattatcat aacagaccaa ttcgttttca cctgtcatat tttgtcgaat
    33241 caatataata aaaaaaagca tctgaaacag atgctttttt ctcattctta atacgtaaac
    33301 gtaattgtca ctaaagaata cccttctttc gcattgtaag gctccgcttt ataagaaact
    33361 cgatttgccc cttgcggata atcaatttcg ccaattgcct ttttcacatc ttgcagtgca
    33421 ccattcattg attgcttgta cagcacttca attttctctg gttttgcact atagcgctgc
    33481 tgcattttat tttttaattc ggtatagtta tttgcaatat attcatttcc taaatagttt
    33541 aactttgtat cttttaatat ttgctgatat gcaggcgttt tcgtactacc tgccgcaatt
    33601 ttgtttgtca gtgtactata ataatttgtt gtagcttgcg gatagtctcc gcggttccac
    33661 tcatgatttc ttgcgatttg ttcatctgat aaattgaaat acgaatacgt tacgcggccc
    33721 tgttcatctg gaaccggatc atcgaatgtt gtatcaaggt gataccattt gttttcgatt
    33781 ttcactaaat tccaagcatg aggttgtccg tccccagttc ctgtcacgaa atgattttca
    33841 attcctgctt cttttaataa ttgataagtt aatagtgcgt aaccttggca aaccgcagaa
    33901 cgatttacta gtgcttcata tgctgtgtaa gctttataag acgtatcata agaaacatgt
    33961 tttactacgt aatcatgaat cgccttcact ttttcgtgat catccattcc aacttgagta
    34021 atagaagaaa cgattgcttt cgcttgtttc atgacatatt ccgtctgttc tttcgtttca
    34081 cgatatgtaa tcttaagtgt aaatgtataa tttccaggtg atccagaaag tccatatgaa
    34141 acattcgatc tattattatt tgtatactca tttttacttg caacttcttt atatgcgtta
    34201 aaaagtgtat tcatcacttc gtttgtatta ttgtttttcg ttttatatgg aagtgtaata
    34261 tttgtctcgt atgtattaat acgcttttgt acttcctctt taaaagctgt taataatgcc
    34321 gcatctcctg tgtctttcac atcagcattt ttatacttca aagttttata taaaaactgc
    34381 gcatactgtt cacgtgttac tgtgccatac ggttcaaaat tcccgttccc tgtgccatct
    34441 gcgattccat ttgactgcac tgcactaatt gcgttttctg cccaaaatgg atttggaaca
    34501 tccttaaagg tatgtttttg ttttgccgca agatggaaag catttgtaag aatttgtgcc
    34561 atttccgcac gactcacaga agctttcggt ctaaattggc cattttcatc acctttaaaa
    34621 actcctaaat tcgttaaagt taatacctct tctggaaaca ttgtagaact ttgattaata
    34681 tcaccgtaag gatttttaaa cgtagaccca tcctttaata cgtaacgagt tccatcatta
    34741 ctaaacgaac cgccttgttt attcggtact aacactcgat aaattaaagc cgcaacttgc
    34801 tcccttgtcg caacatctcc aaaaccaaat atcccatttc cataaccgga aataatattt
    34861 ttactcgcta aatctttaat cgcaggatat gaccaatgtg atgtcggcac atcagaaaaa
    34921 acacccactt cagcagcttt tacatcgctg ccatttgtat ataacaacgc accaccaata
    34981 agtgatagtg atgtaattga ttttaatagt tttgtgtaca taatttcttc tcccaatatg
    35041 ttctctattt ttgttggttt atgtcgaaaa atctaaaaat atgacaaaat atattataca
    35101 attaaaattt tttgagggat atatcgaatt ttaaaatatg caaaaattca tattgttata
    35161 aggattcata gtgatattat gttgttttac ttgcgaatat acaaataaaa aaacgctcat
    35221 ctgagcgttt catctatata cctaataatt actttttcta cacttcgaac tcttcttcgg
    35281 taataatcct ttaatctaac aactctttat tctccaatat ttcttcagcc cgatggccct
    35341 ccatgcgtat attgtataac acttgttgta ttaacctttg attggtctgt tgaaacattt
    35401 catccattta gaaatagttc tattgaattt ttcaccacta gccataaaaa tatcttataa
    35461 tctttatata ataaattatt gtattaggag tagataaaat gccagttaca ctcgaactta
    35521 ttcttttcat tcttatagca attagtgctg ttggctattt aataaaagaa tttcaaaaaa
    35581 ctaggaaacg aacacttgga atttcactag aatttttaat tcttttctgg tcaatatgga
    35641 gaatatcaac tatcataatc taatttataa aacatgaatt cctttgaata aaactcaata
    35701 ttatgtccat aatgttgata ggctgtatgc cagaatccat ttagtcttct ctgtatctcc
    35761 ttgtattaag cagttagcct ttgctagctg cttaatacaa ggaaatattt tttatttaaa
    35821 ttaactattt tgttcacttt tttgatacat ttacgaaaca ttcatatgtt acgttatata
    35881 agtccttttt taaatcatat tcattctaga aaaaagtcct agtcccccta gggctttttt
    35941 cattcaaata aagagtttta ttgtttctca ataaccgcaa ctatttaatg tggtaaaata
    36001 ataattggat tggcatccaa taccatatta cgatggatca aatcgcaaga aggcacctta
    36061 gggtgtcttt tttatagaaa atcagtttaa aaactaaaaa taaaagaacc tcaataaatg
    36121 aggttcaaaa aatctactat tttaaattac cttcgtaaaa agcaactcca ttttgaacat
    36181 gttttaaata ccacgtaatc gtcccgccac aaacattttc attaaaacta ttagcatata
    36241 ctccatttga gtaataaaga gttcttttga acttaccgtt agaatactca taaggaattg
    36301 agcatgttgc ttgtttcgga gagctcacag ctttttgcgt atcagctgaa gctgccccaa
    36361 ttcctcctgt taatgcaata cctgttgcca atagccctac tactaatttc ttgaacataa
    36421 taaatccccc tttaatagtt tttataactt acaacttaaa tgtatcactt ttgtaattta
    36481 tgtaaatatc ttgaatatgt agaaatattt atttaattat tggtaatatt aggattttat
    36541 tttatcaaat ggaaaataga ggggttagga aggtttgtaa aaatccatac taaataaact
    36601 aaatatcaag atataccatt aatgggctga tccaaaattt tttctgattg gaaaactata
    36661 gtctcatata tcaattgcga ggatacctta aggtatcttt tttgtacata taaaagtctc
    36721 agcatcttat tcctttaaaa caataattgc aactatatta attttacatt acattaaggt
    36781 tagggaatat tcttatatta ataaagtgaa agtgctaaat agtaggtgga agaatggaat
    36841 ttaacgattt gggtattacc attaaagaac ttagaatcaa aaaaaatata tcacaatccg
    36901 aattatgtca tggaatatgt tcacaaagtc aaattagcaa gattgaaaaa ggtatgattt
    36961 atccatctag tatattgcta tatcaattat cagaaagact tggtattgat ccaaataata
    37021 tatttgcact aactcaaaat aaaagattaa aatatgtaga aaatgtaaaa tacgtaataa
    37081 aagattgctt aaagcaaaaa caatataaag aactttatga aatagtgaaa aaagagaaaa
    37141 acttaaataa ttttcaaaca aaagaagaga aacaatttct aatatggcat gaagcaattg
    37201 ctatatttat agtggataaa tcattaaaaa atgctttaga ttttttaaat aatgcattaa
    37261 aactgacttt aactaattct gattttttat cagaaagaga aatagatatt atgcaaacaa
    37321 tggctatatt ttatgcggaa aataaagaat atgaaaaaag tattaatata ttaaaaagat
    37381 gtttaagtaa ttttaataag ttagattttc ctagagataa agaaattaag ttgaaaatca
    37441 tgttaaattt agcaaaatct ttggacttca catatcaaca tgaagaggca ataaaataca
    37501 ttgataaggg catcaaatta gcaattaatc taaatacgtt atacctatta ggtgaactct
    37561 tctatttaaa aggtcagttt ttattaaaaa ttaaacaaca taatgtagaa gatgttattt
    37621 ataactggaa aaaagcatta tttatatttg aactaacaga aaaagaatat tatacaaaaa
    37681 tgctaccaga tgaacttatt gaattacaaa ataaaaaaca ctcataattt cgtaaaaact
    37741 acttacaaat cccacagaaa aaatccctat agcttttaaa cttagaacga taatattaaa
    37801 ataatttaag tcggcagaat gctccttttg gtatcttttc tttattttta caagtaccta
    37861 ctcaattaat tcttaaaaac ataataggaa acattgtttt atttatccca ttttcattca
    37921 tgctatatat aaaattcgtt aataaaccca cctcaaatac tagttccttt tataagtcgt
    37981 ttttttgatg tagctgatat tattctcaat acaatagaat taattattgg aacatattta
    38041 gcaatatata tcaaaaaaca ataataagaa gatcccttcc accttaaggt agaagggatc
    38101 ttcttatttc tatttcaaac tactcgcaat ctccgtaaag ataaccccaa gtgcgtcaac
    38161 aagcgttttt tcaccaacta ccgctcctct accgaacgat ctttcaccga tagattgtat
    38221 gccttgaagt gctgcttgct acatttcagc gaactctttc actgttagct cacgtttttc
    38281 gcctgctgca tttacgggca gcccgttaat acgggataaa tgttaaatca actcctattt
    38341 aacatttcaa ttcagatata cgaccgtaaa gaatacatca tcacggtgtc agcaagcaaa
    38401 agtgtattct gcatttctga aaacagtaga tggcagatta tgccctactg aatctgctaa
    38461 gaaagaatat acaagaacat ccttaacatc ctctttattt ccactaatga tgacatcaag
    38521 gaaatcttct acttgaaatt ctggagtaaa caacacaatc ttagttgttc tgtttggttc
    38581 taaagaaaca aaagtacgag agatttcaac taattcattt tgagttggga aaaaagtgtt
    38641 tcggcttctc ttaacagtta ccgttacatt actagtatgg cagcgtgaat cattgtttaa
    38701 cataatgttg agagcagttg gaataatccc attttcagaa actggaactc gaaacacccc
    38761 agtagattta tgagccatat aatcacatcc tttcaaaata aaatatattt acaatatatt
    38821 agatgcaaaa aacgttcatt ttgatatgga caaattatat gattaatata tctataataa
    38881 ccctcggtat tactaagcta atgttttaaa agattaacaa atatcgcgag aaccaatcga
    38941 atgtatatta aaattaaaaa gaataagatg tctaacccac ccctattttg tgccaataat
    39001 gagacattat gttaatctta tatgtatagc tgcacaaaat tgagaaactt aaggagacag
    39061 ataaatttta tgagaaaatt atctatatta cttactttca ttctagtatt agtcagtgtt
    39121 acggctgctt gcacacaaga taaaacagat agtgccgttg aaaatgctcc aatagaagaa
    39181 ccaagcgcaa aaaatgtaaa tgaagaatta ataaactttg aagaaaagga agatatgagc
    39241 cgcttggaac aaggtatttt attagttggc gagagtgtta agggaggcta ttacttggtc
    39301 gctgttcaaa gtgcatattt aaatgctagc aacgattccg tcatggttaa tgtctctgta
    39361 aaaaatgtac gaggtcaaac gattggacta tcagaattaa aatataactt aaaagatgaa
    39421 aaagacggaa agatctataa aggaaaggtg cttgatcaaa acccttctga tatacaagtt
    39481 aaaccaaatg aaacggtaga attgaaaata gcttttgaag caccaggtac cgtagatgaa
    39541 tatatgtttt atattgaaag ctctttagac cctctacaaa catactggaa aattgataag
    39601 ctgcaatcac aaaaaaacta agtctaaaat acaatttgat tgaagaaatc tctcaaataa
    39661 gcaaaaagta ccggaaaatt tgatatagat acaaatgaat aatatataaa agtccctccg
    39721 ccctaaggca gagggacttt ctaattccta tttcaaacta cccgtaatct ccgtaaagat
    39781 aaccccaagt gcaagtgcac ctgcatctgg atatcctaag cttctttcgt atactctgct
    39841 cctttttcaa aggtaatttt cactatattt aaaatatctg aacacataaa ttcatttact
    39901 ttttacgaaa ataaaattgt attttttaga attttaatgt taatcaattt gaaactttat
    39961 gagttaatta aatgtgatat ttaaagaagg aatttgtgat gaagtactca catgatggaa
    40021 ttaatataaa aaaacaaaaa aactctaact aattcgtcat ggcgatttag ttagagtttt
    40081 tttgtttgaa atattcacga gtatctaccc ttatcttttc aggtaaagca atgtcaagtt
    40141 ctttatctaa ccatgcaaga gtctttttgc gaagaaactc acgcatgtgt tcttctgctt
    40201 caagcattac taagttaatt gtacaagaag aattgctagg ttcacaagaa ttacaagcct
    40261 catcccgata tagtacacca ttctgtacaa tatttttaca ttgaaaaata ggttttgggc
    40321 cttcgacggc ttctattaca tcccaaaaag aaatatcttc tggagactta gctaacctat
    40381 atcctccctt tacacctggg acagaattca caatatcagc tttagataat ttaccgaaaa
    40441 cttttgaaag aaatgtttca gaaagtcctt gaaactctgc caaatctttt attccaacac
    40501 tttccttgga aggagtatta attaaataaa ctaggcaatg caaggcatat tcaaccccaa
    40561 cactatattg catatacaaa tcacctgctt tttattttaa gggttatcaa attgtatctt
    40621 aggaccattt agaattttag tcaaataaaa aaagctcttt tagaatagta tgtatttcat
    40681 ttgacaaaaa taatttcaga gtttatatta aagaccaagt taatcgtcga ttaactttgt
    40741 ctttaatata aacgtaaaaa cttttaaaaa ggggaaatac aaatgaacaa aacacttatc
    40801 ataaacgcac atccgaaagt ggatgatcca tcatcagtca gcattaaggt tcttaaccac
    40861 tttttagtat cttataaaga attaattcct aataatgaaa cgattgaaca gattaattta
    40921 tacgatgatg tagtaccaat gatagataaa actgttttaa gcgcatggga aaagcaagga
    40981 aatggacaaa agttaactga tgaagaacaa aaagtaacag agcgtatgtc cgagatttta
    41041 caacaattta aaagtgcaaa tacgtatgtt atcgtattac ctttgcacaa ctttaatatt
    41101 ccatcaaagt taaaagatta catggacaat atcatgattg cacgtgaaac atttaaatat
    41161 actgaaaatg gatcagtcgg attacttaaa gatggaagaa gaatgcttgt tatacaagca
    41221 agtggaggaa tttatacaaa tgatgattgg tatacagaag tggaatactc tcataaatat
    41281 ttaaaagcaa tgtttaattt cctaggtatt gaagattatc aaatcgttcg tgcacaagga
    41341 acagcagtac tagatccaca tgaagtatta caaaatgcgt ataaagaagt tgaagaggcg
    41401 gcttctagat tggctaacaa ataaattttt tcactggaag aatgatggtt ataattaaag
    41461 atcccctcca ccataaggca gaggggtttc tctaatttct atctcaaact acccgcaatc
    41521 tccgtaaaga taactccaag tgcatgtgca cctgcatctg gatagcctaa gcttctttca
    41581 ccaactgtac cggcgcggcc catgcgagct acgatttctt tcgtatactc cgctccttta
    41641 actgctgctt ctgctccttt ttcaaaagca gttttcatgt cttcttcgtt tgaagcgcta
    41701 tctaaccaag aatctacaca tggagcaagt gcgtcaacaa gtgttttgtc accaactacc
    41761 gctcctctac caaatgatct ttctccgata gattgtatac cttgaagtgc tgcttgcaac
    41821 atttcagcga attctttcac tgttagctca cgtttttctc ctgctgcttt gctagctgcg
    41881 cggaatgcac caccccaaat tggaccagat gcgccgccgc aatgttccat aataatcatt
    41941 gaacaaccgt caaggaatga cccaatcgtt acgttctctt gatctacaat agaatgccac
    42001 tcacgtttta attgcttaaa tccttttgcc acactcattc cgaagtcgcc gtcacctgcg
    42061 tgtgtatcta actcacagaa cggtacttcg tttttaataa taacgtcgct cattttatca
    42121 acgagataaa tcatgttgtt taatgtaata acattatcct taataacagc gtgctcttcc
    42181 gctgtttcta tttcaaagga aacttccttc tcttctttct cttcaagcac attcacgtac
    42241 tctacacttt caactggccc atctacttta aacgctggtg tattacactc ttttgatagt
    42301 aatgttttta actcatcatc taacttcatc actgttaaag acatgccagc catatcgata
    42361 cttgtcatat agttaccgac gaatactcta ttgattttaa tgtttctagc agctaattct
    42421 ctcgtcactg cgttgttaaa taagtaaagt tcttgcagtg gtgttccgcc aaaaccgtta
    42481 actagaagtg cgatttcctc gccatctttt actcctaaat cttttacaag atcatttgtc
    42541 atacggttag ctagttcatc tgctgacagc attttttcac gcttaattcc tggttcgccg
    42601 tgaataccta cgccgtattc catttcatct tccgcaagtg tgaaagtagg tgatccgctc
    42661 gctggaactg tacaagaagt taacgctaaa ccgattgtgc gcacgttagc cgctgctttt
    42721 tccgctacag ctttcaccgc tcctaaatcc ataccttctt ccgctgctgc gccggcaatt
    42781 ttatgaacta aaataactcc cgcaacgccg cggcgtccta ctgtatatag gctatcttct
    42841 accgcaatat catcatccac ttttacgtag tcgacttcaa ttccatcttc cgtcgctaaa
    42901 tgagctccgt ttttgaaatt cataatatcg ccgctgtaat ttttaataat taataacgtt
    42961 ccttttttac tagctgtctc tttaatcgct tgatacacct gaatttgtga aggtgacgca
    43021 aacacatctc cgcacaccgc cgcatctaac attccttttc cgactaatcc tgcatgtgcc
    43081 ggctcatggc cactaccgcc gccactaatt aacgttactt tgttttcgtt catttctttc
    43141 ttcttaataa ctttatattt tttcaaaagt tcaagctctg ggtgagccat aaccattccg
    43201 ttacacattt ccattactaa tgtttctggt ttgtttataa tctttttcat tgtgattatc
    43261 cctcaattcc tttaatatat tgtgatatat ttgaaatctt cttctgacta ctcatgttaa
    43321 aatgaaagcg ttttatagta aacggacaaa atggacaatc tgtctaaaga caccgctctc
    43381 atttatagat aggattttta tattactaac attctaggga tgattcagat gacctcttct
    43441 ataatttcta aaaaaataat cgcgaactca ttgaaatatt taatggaaac agagtcgttt
    43501 cataaaatat cagtgagcga tattatgtta cactgtcaaa tgcgtaggca aactttttat
    43561 tatcatttta aagataaatt tgaactatta agctggattt atagagaaga aacgaaagaa
    43621 aacattatcg actttctcga ctatgaaaca tgggaaacca ttttcgattt attatttgat
    43681 tacttttacg aaaatcaaaa attttaccga aatgctttta aagtcattga acaaaactcg
    43741 tttaatcact atttatttga gcacacgaaa aacttatata tgaagattat tgatgaacta
    43801 tccgtgaact gtggcttaac tctttctatt gaaacgaaaa atacgattgc ctccttttat
    43861 agtcacggct tcgttggaac gataaaagat tggattgaaa gcaagtgcga agtaaatcca
    43921 tccattatgt cttctctcat gaaaaatatg ataaacaatc aattactact attactggag
    43981 cagtcagcaa agtaattaaa gggtggcaaa agcaatgaaa aagattatga atgatgtaca
    44041 aaatattgtt caagatatga tgcatggctt ttattttgaa cataacgaca aagtaaatta
    44101 cgacgaaaca aataacatca tttatgtaaa agatattgaa aaactgaagc aaaacgttgc
    44161 tataataagc ggcggtggta gcggacatga acccgctgat attggctatg taggaaaagg
    44221 aatgcttacg gcagcagtaa acggaagcat cttcactccg cctacagtgg aacaaattat
    44281 aatggcaact cgccttatgc cgaaagataa aagtatttta ttcatcatta aaaactttaa
    44341 agatgacgtt gaaaactttc tagcggcaaa gcaaattgct aaagaagaag gaagaaaaat
    44401 tgaccacatc atcgtaaatg acgacgtttc aattgaagat gatgtttcct ttaataaaag
    44461 aagacgcggc gtcgctggta ctgttttcat tcaaaaaata cttggtgcag ccgctcttga
    44521 aggacattct ttagaagaac tgactgcact cggccgttct atcactgaaa acttacacac
    44581 attaggagtc gccctttcac ctgccaacga tccagtgaaa ggacaagctt cattcacatt
    44641 aaacgaagat gaagtctttt acggcgtcgg tattcacggt gaaaaaggtt accgcaaaga
    44701 atcgctgtcc tcttctgaaa tattagcgat tgaactgatg aacaaactaa aaagcattta
    44761 tcgctggaga aaaggcgaca acttcgccat ccttattaac ggactcggtg cgacaccatt
    44821 aatggaacaa tacattttcg caaacgacat tcgccgtttg tgtgaacttg aaggattgca
    44881 agttacattc gtaaaggttg gtacgctgtt gacttcttta gatatgaagg gtgtttcgct
    44941 tagtttgctt aaagtagagg acttggattg ggtgaagtgg ttgaaggcgg atgttagagt
    45001 gggtaattgg taagtaaaaa ttatgatgat aaaagccttt aactataacg tgttaaaggc
    45061 tttttgcaaa ttgaaatatc gtacaggcgt taacaagaaa ttcttaatca cctcactgaa
    45121 taattacagg tcttccaaat aaagctggat aataaattaa catcgcacct acaaatgaac
    45181 acactaaaca aaaaacagcc tcgtatttta tgactagaga agaattcgta tcaaactttt
    45241 tttcatctct tttacatatc attttaaata aaacgctata taataaatac ccaataatcg
    45301 ccccgagggt gttcgtaaat aaatcatcaa tatctgtaat tctattattt agtaattgat
    45361 ttaactcaat tgccaatgaa aaaaagaatc ccgcgcatac ggtgtttttc atttttttaa
    45421 actgcggcca aatagtcggc aataaaaaac ctaatggcat aaacagtacg atgttcaaaa
    45481 gatacgtagt actacccgcc gtatcaaata gagtcaaatt gatttgattt acacgaatcc
    45541 acgtttcata tctacttata tcccatacag tcgcaatctg cgtcacctta tacactagcg
    45601 aaagatagaa tagaaaaata tatacccata gaaaatgccg aatagatatg tttcttttcg
    45661 ctttaaaata aaatccaatt tgaaacataa tacaaaacat aatagtaaaa aaataagtat
    45721 ataaataact catcaaaact cctgtatgca tgtggaatcc cctaacttta cattttcatc
    45781 tattatttta gaacatagtt caagaactgg tactttgttc atatatttaa tcttctactt
    45841 tgtcttcgaa tatagggaat atattaaaaa tataaaatcc ccacttcttc attttcagtc
    45901 tcctccttga tgtaacttgt ttataggata ggaaaaactt ttaaaataaa aagtggggta
    45961 aatataaaat ttttcttaaa tcttatgttg ggtttaatta ttgctcttct taataatccg
    46021 ctattcattg ttaggcaaca gtatgcttaa acttagtttt cactctattc cttcgcatcc
    46081 ctcatactgt aataccccaa attaataata atcaagaaat acccacccat aattccagct
    46141 gcaaatgtcc acatgaattc atgatgttca atttcataca taataatcgc gccaagtatt
    46201 gccgctgcga accgatttat cattccgagc atcggtgctt tttctttttt tacaatgcta
    46261 tctccgaact tttcaatacg ccttcctaaa atccaggcgc agtacatact caccaaaagg
    46321 ccaatgctta tcccgacaaa ctgggctgaa aaaggtgtca cgagccatcc caataacatt
    46381 acgcctagca aacaatacat ttgtatgttg aatgatctta atgccatacg aatcatgtta
    46441 ttctccttta tctttctcat tgtagttccg tatcatcaat ccaatcttcc aagcttcaag
    46501 ctttcagcta tatctttttt taaatgaggg aatttgattt tgctcaccat taaataagcg
    46561 agtacgcatg taccaaacgc cacggaaact ggattcttta aaaaacataa aataaggaga
    46621 cacattgccg cgaatggaat cggcattccg ataaatgtcg ggagtttgct ttgctgtgtg
    46681 ttaaatctcg caagccgaag cattccgcaa atactataag cgagcgcgca tatcatcccg
    46741 atagactgca aatcttttaa cgaggcatta tatgcaagaa tagatggtgc cacaccaaaa
    46801 gtaactaaat ccgcaaatga gtccaactct ccaccaattt ctgaaacaga atcaagtttc
    46861 cgagcgacca tgccatcaaa caaatcaagg accatacctg taataatgaa cataactgca
    46921 ccgtacatat cgtcaacgaa aacagcatga atagccaaaa gcccacacac aaaatttgct
    46981 atcgtaatca tatttggtat gtaactcatc acatgcttcc cctcctttct actaattgct
    47041 tcatctaagt tcttactcat tacaatcaag atctttctgc ttttcttcca atatcacttt
    47101 atttattttc gttaacgtct ctgtcatttg ctctagggca tttatatcga ttttagaaaa
    47161 gtatttctca attaatacat catctaactc agacaaccgc tctatatact tactaccgtt
    47221 tggaccaagt gtaagaaaat actccctttt attattaggg tttacttgtt ttgaaatcat
    47281 cttctgtttc tccaatttcg ataaaacttg gctaacggca cttttggata cattaaaggt
    47341 agtcgcaatg tgatttgctg tcgtgttttc atttaaatta atatgaaata gcatgctctc
    47401 ttgctgtcct gtaagaccga actcatcttt taactcctga aatagtaaaa tgtagaattc
    47461 attataagct cggttcattt cattaattac ttctttataa gttctagtca tagcgttatt
    47521 cctccatgct tttatttcgt ttcgcttaat agttaagttt acttaactat agtataccgt
    47581 tatcttcgtg taaagggaaa tataactcta cactttactc acaatgatac aaaaaagaag
    47641 acactcttct aaaacaagtt tagtcgcttc tgtctcactg ctttcctcat ccaaatactt
    47701 ggtaagtcat tctgaataat caaaaagaaa atcaataaaa ttccatatag acccattact
    47761 ggttaaaatg ttataataga attaccctac atagttactc atagccagac tgaggaacta
    47821 gcgtcttatt aagtaatgcg cataactaaa ataaaaaaga cactttacgg tgtctttttt
    47881 atttatattc attgcaatta tctcttttat aaacagactc tatcaaacag taaaggaaac
    47941 taacagatgg aacatcctgt tgcaagagaa ctacgtttca tacgtgtata cctcatcatt
    48001 ttgattattg tcatcgcgtt ttgggatcgt gagaaaactg tggaaattac tgatcacggt
    48061 agcgatccta tcttaaatac cagcaatatg acccaagttg gtgagtatac atttgcatac
    48121 aaagacgaat ctaatcaaat taaaatattt aagtttaatc cagatacgaa tgaaataaaa
    48181 ctaataaaag agttttatgc taacgaatat gaactacata caataaataa ttcaaatcga
    48241 taaaaggcac tttagggtgt cttttcttta tggagtagga ttatgaaaag acagatttac
    48301 aattctaagc gactcgttgg tactacccca tcatcatcaa gctaatattt tcatatcccc
    48361 ctaaattaaa attttctttc tctacagata gttattctga gaagctgctc attttttcgt
    48421 tttgggggca tttctttttc ttaagttgat gggcgtatat ggtgacccct attagacgat
    48481 agtaaattaa caatttcggg gttcagttca actttattca aaataagatt ttttttgcag
    48541 taaaatcaat gttagtggga attttttaaa aattaacata aatacttgca atatttaaat
    48601 tagtactata tagttctagt tatgacaaag gtaaaattaa tgaatcaaaa acgtgtgatt
    48661 gaagtagctg caacattatt tttagaaaaa gggtttgctt atacaagtat ggatgaatta
    48721 gtacgtgtaa gcaaagtttc aaagtctaat gtgtattatc acttttctaa taaggaacaa
    48781 ttattagaag gggtcgttga ttattggatt gaaatgtatc aatctgcaat tgataacgta
    48841 ctttctcaga accaattttt agttgaagat cgtatccaac tgtttttaaa gcaattatca
    48901 caaggagttc agtcgagaga gtataagggg agctgtccat ttattactct ttatattcaa
    48961 agtcctacac aggccacgca aataaaagaa aaaataggtc ttttttttac aggattacaa
    49021 gagaaagttt ctctattact taaacaaggg gtagagaatg gagaattcag aaatacgatt
    49081 catattgatg aggttgcatc actttttatt acaaatcttg agggagcgtt atttatttca
    49141 gaaacattga aagatgcaac tgtaatcacg aaaacagcag atcatttttt taaattgctt
    49201 cgataaaaga agcttttttt ttacatcaaa ttagtactaa ttagtactac aaaggggatt
    49261 ttatatgaga acagtatttt taactggtgg aacaggcttt attggaaagc aattagtgaa
    49321 agaattagcc aaagaggatg ttaaaattct tcttttagta aggtcgaaaa gtaaagcaat
    49381 acgccttttt caagaaagag gcagcttaaa aaagaaagtt atgcacttta ttgaaggtga
    49441 tttgacgaaa atagatttag gtctaagtgc tgaagataag gagagggtat tgaaaacgga
    49501 tgtgattatt cacgcaggag gccccatgga tattcaagcg acaagtaaag aggcagcttc
    49561 cgtattttta aatggcgcca aacatattag tgaattagct aaaagtattc atcaattgaa
    49621 gggcttgcaa caatttattc atgttgtagg ttatatgagt ccctttgatg ataaaaatag
    49681 caagattgca attgatgtgt ttacagaagg aaacaattat ttaaaaataa aaaatccata
    49741 tgagagaaca aaatttttag cagatctcta tatccgtcag caggcatccg cagtaggtta
    49801 tccgctttct gtaattaatc cgccaactgt agtcggtagt agtaaaacag ggagtacaga
    49861 gcagatagca ggattaggtt tgcttgtgat gagtatgcga agagggctca tgccaatgat
    49921 tcctggaggt aagggatata ggttaccact tatttcaaac gatgagcttg cgaagtttat
    49981 tatgcaggtt ttcagattgg agcaaccgac tattcaaaca tatacacttg ttgaagacaa
    50041 acagtacgat cagaacattg ctgaattatt aaatattatg tcggaaagta tgaatatgag
    50101 ggcaccaaaa atctctgttc caatgccact tatgaaagca attatgaata gtggagtaag
    50161 taaaataaca aaaattcctt ctgatggatt gaattttatt acaaaacaaa atttcccaaa
    50221 tgtttcagcg aaaaaaatta tgggaggaga ttggtttaag aagacgagtg taataaaatt
    50281 tttgcctgcc gtagtagctg atctggatta tcgaatgatg tatcaaaatg gccagcataa
    50341 tcatttattt aaacgaacat tatgcgataa cactaccctt taccaattac aaggagaggg
    50401 taaaccgttt attttattac atggtttatt gagtgatgga gaagatttat ttcctttagc
    50461 acaagagctt catgaaaaaa ctggtcaacc tatatggatc ttggatcttc caggtttggg
    50521 acgttctcct tttaaacgag agaaaaatct tctagatatc tatttgaatg tagtgaaaaa
    50581 gttattggag aaagctacga atggtgcaca tttaattggc cattcattcg gtgcgtttat
    50641 tcttctggaa gcattggtac aagagtacat agataagaag tatgcaatca ctttacttca
    50701 gccacctgtt gctaaaaaaa atgctaaatc actaaatgtt cctcaattta tgaacaaatg
    50761 gacattaaaa ttagcaacta ctaatttgat agagcgttat ttattaagta atggtttgtt
    50821 tgaaagtatg gagagcatcc ctgaacatta tattgaaaag ataagtaaca gttttacttc
    50881 tcctagaatt ttaaatacta cggttcagct taacagttta ctactgaaaa acgatcaagg
    50941 tgatttcaat gaagtaacaa agtataatct tcacattatt tggggggatt atgacagagc
    51001 ctattctgct ccatcgcatc ttggtaaggt tgattttgtt ccatatggcc atcattttcc
    51061 tcttagccat ccgagtgaaa cggcaacatt agtaataaaa aatagtaata ctagcagatg
    51121 agagtgtggg ataaataaaa agtatgtagt aaaatcgtac tgttttgggt cccaccctat
    51181 gcccatcaac ttcaagattt tataacaccc caaaacgaaa aaatgagatt tttattgcaa
    51241 gtaagcacaa tttttcgttc tgaggggtaa aataatattc ggatgggagt ccaatacata
    51301 ttattaaaat taagatggtt caagtcggag gaaggcgcat taaggtgtct tttctcttta
    51361 aattaaaaag tttgagacat ggagtcttta gtcataatta cgactaaagg cttttttcta
    51421 taaaaaaatt aaaacatagt aaaaacgaca tacttactta aattgttttt cgctttataa
    51481 actaaatcca aaaagttgga tagcttcttt tactactcat attattaatg aataaagcaa
    51541 taactacaat aacaacggag ccaattaaaa ctggtgttac taaataactc caactatttg
    51601 cccctaaaat aacgataatc ggatcggccc ctgccggagg gtgcgtcgtt ctcgttaaca
    51661 tcataacggc tattgccatc cccactgcta aagcaattgt ccaatattca ttcccaaaca
    51721 aatgatatat tgatagacca atgaaagttg aaatcaaatg tcctccaata atattacgcg
    51781 gctgagataa tggcgcattc caaactccaa acgctaatac acaactcgcc ccaaatggag
    51841 ccattaataa ttctgtagag gttatgctcg ttaaatatgt taaggtaata attgttaaaa
    51901 atccccctag tagtcctgtt aaagagtcct ttatatttac ttgtaatgga cttcctcctt
    51961 tccctttcat ttttgtaaaa tatcgtacac ttattggttg aggatcttcc tgcttagttg
    52021 ctgttatatt atccatcatt ctcctccttt atttaccaac aattataact cgacataact
    52081 aacctgtaaa tattaatttt ataggttagt taaagaagaa aaaaaaaaga atcaactgtt
    52141 ataagttgat tctctagact tcttcaaatt ttcgatcctg aaattttgct acctttttcc
    52201 ggttcccaca tattttcata gaacaccatt ttcgtttccc actcttatct ataaataata
    52261 aaacacagtc aggatttgaa caccttttaa ggaaaataag cttattttct gctattaacg
    52321 ttaaagcatc aaatgcaatt aacgatgcga gtacatcctc gatttctcca accgggatag
    52381 atactagctg ctgttcaatg attttatatg taaatggtgc tttctcaatt tgtgtttcta
    52441 aatacgtaac aaaatcattg gaaatttcgt gctgatcagc aattacctca aactgttttc
    52501 tcagtacctc tcttacttcc aatataatag atgtcacttg attcgtgcgc tcttgaatcc
    52561 ttataaatgt tttttcattc caaaaaggaa gactaacctt tattacatgt agccattcta
    52621 atacatcttc atttgttatt aataaatcat aacgttgtcc acgcctaact agctctgtat
    52681 ttactaaatc taatgagaga tttccagata taagcgggaa ttgttttttg tcctgcatgt
    52741 actcatcacc ttctctttaa ataatcatat tccaaattaa tacagaagtg caactttttt
    52801 ataaactaca aagtatgaag atccaagcct ttagccataa ttacgactaa aggctttttg
    52861 tagataagta aatgaaaagg agctaatttt atggaacata ataaaaatgg agtgcttgct
    52921 ttaatcgttt tgtttgtagg actagcattt tttgttatcg gtatggttta tcatttatgg
    52981 ggaacggttt aaaaataaat aataattcat ttaagaaaaa gtactcgtat gagtactttt
    53041 tttaatgtca tataaaaaca ttctaaactt acttacatgc atacaatcat caattatagt
    53101 tatataattg ggaaggttgt aaattatcaa tctatatcta tattgattag gaaaggagct
    53161 aaaaatgtta gaaatcattt ttgttgctgt attactttta tctagtatca ttcccatctt
    53221 tatcaaacgg ggtttgacga aaaaaaatgg agtcctttta ctaataaatt atgcattatt
    53281 atttgccacc atcattgtaa ttggtgcaaa ctggcgtatg attcccgcct atttcttatt
    53341 gttcgtttta acattacaag tttttttgaa accaaaaact acagccgttt ctaaaaagtt
    53401 agtgatgaaa gttttaaaag gtttaggaat tatcgtaact gctatcgcaa tgtttacatt
    53461 acctttactt tttccgatca taacactccc agagcctact ggaaaatata cagtaggaac
    53521 gaaagctttt catttaattg atacaaatcg aaaagaaacc actgtaccaa ataatcatgg
    53581 aaatcgtgag ttaatgatac aagtatacta tcctgccgca aaaggatcag ggaagccttc
    53641 tgcctatttt gagaacataa acgagctggc tgaacaattg gcagtaacaa acggtgctcc
    53701 atatatcgta acgacacatt tagggctgac aaaaacacat tcttatcaga atgctaagcc
    53761 acttcaagat aaagaaaaat tccccctcct tttattcggc catgggatgg gattatatgg
    53821 tcaacaaaat acattccagt tagaggaatt agctagtcaa ggctatgtag taatcgctct
    53881 taattttaca ggatatgcag caacaacgat tttccctaat ggaaaccgtg tagactctat
    53941 accaattgaa tatacaccta ccgccttaaa taccatagtt caaaaatggg aacaggatac
    54001 tacttttgtt ttaaatgaag taatagaagg caatttcgat aaaagtttta aaactattgc
    54061 agacttaatt gactatgaca aaattggaat gttcggtcac tcttttggtg gagcaactgc
    54121 cgcacaaatg ttagtgaagg atacgcgtat taaagctgca attaatatgg atggtggatt
    54181 gtatggcgat ccaatgccta aagacggtcc tcaaaaacca ttcatgttga tgaatgctga
    54241 agctacgatt cattttatga aagaggctga gaatccaaag acaaccggaa tccaaaatga
    54301 attattggaa atagtctatt taagaaataa aactattgaa aaaccgggcg tgtacacagt
    54361 ggtaattcca aaaacaaacc atactagttt tacagattta gcagcatttt cacctattat
    54421 taatgaacct ggcgaagatg tagccacaaa ctacaaactg attaataaac tagtaactag
    54481 ctttttcgat caaactttaa aaggtaaaag cgaaaatcat ttagaagaaa ttcagaaaca
    54541 acaccctgaa cttcctctca ttaaacacaa ataactattt tcctagttat gtaacccctc
    54601 cttatgtttg aggggtttct actttaacac aattataaaa aggccccatt actggggctc
    54661 ttaaaaaata ataagaataa atgaattaaa acaaataaca gacaactaaa atatatatgc
    54721 ttaacattat ataatctata tatttatgta aaattacata aatatataga ttattatacg
    54781 ctatactaaa ataggagtcg acaatcgtta ttttcttctt atttttaaag caatatggat
    54841 ataccttctt aactcatttg gattggataa gaaaagaaga cagcttaaat tgatgtcttc
    54901 tttttttata attttatgaa tttttttgag cagctgctct ccaatcacga aaagatgttg
    54961 ggcgtccaga aaaagctctt tgctttgtaa cagatgtttt ttcttcagga gtcattgttt
    55021 tttctttaag agtcgctggt ttttctttaa gcgtcactga tttttcttca agaatagtca
    55081 cagctgtttg cattttttct aactgttctt tcaacaattg ttgttcaatc tttaaatccg
    55141 taagtaaacg taaaatcatc tcagaattag ccataagatc ctccttcccc caatacacag
    55201 aataaaatac aatatgtaga agacgaaata ccggtgacaa aaataaggtc gtcaactctt
    55261 tttaacttcc aaaatccttt tattttttta aggacctgct ccattcatcc ttaaaaacat
    55321 aaattaaatt aaatccatta ataaatggtc tttatggaag gaggagttaa tatgggctat
    55381 ggcggtagtt gtggtggagg ctgtggtttc ggcggcggat ttgccttact tgttgtgctc
    55441 ttcatcttat taatcatcgt tggcgctagc tgttggggcg gcggattcgg ctgctaagga
    55501 gaggcactct tgagagtgtc tttttttttg atatgcggct cgtatacata ttgttcaaat
    55561 ctatatattt tttaaaaata tatatttaaa acatatttct caatgaataa aataacttaa
    55621 catggtaaaa taatatttgg atgggagtcc aatatattat taaaattaag atggttcaag
    55681 tcgaaggaag gcaccttagg gtgtcttttc ttttttataa ataattataa attaaaatta
    55741 caaaggatgc ttactactta caaggaacat tttcttccgt acaactattt atttgaaact
    55801 aattactatt ataaatataa agaaattatg gataaagtag tgaggtaaat aaaacaaaat
    55861 atagatttaa ttcatgtttc tcaacgaggt actaccagca ttttcaaaaa aatatgctaa
    55921 gcaaaaaaat aatcagctgt ccatatggac agctgattta catcattaca tttctattat
    55981 ttatcttacc acttgtacag atactggttt ccacccctga ttttctaccc aatcaatatt
    56041 aaccttatat tttttattat tttgcttatc tcgtacatta ccgtatgctt tattactacc
    56101 attattccca ataaaatcga aaatcaattg gctctctgga acatcaacag cataagaaat
    56161 tgcttttttc atctcactcc aatctactgt tccttcttta aatttcattt caggttttgc
    56221 tccttgctcg gtaccaattg gcttccaaga aggattagtt tgagaaccct tttcttgaga
    56281 tgtcgttttt tcttcctcat tattttcagt tccgttcgtt tttaccgatt tttctgtttt
    56341 tgatttctct tctaactgtg ctgcctcttt atcttcagtt ttcttttctt ctatctttgc
    56401 tgtttcttta tcttcagttt tcttctcttc tatctttgct gtttctttat cttcagcttt
    56461 cttctcttct atctttgctg tttctttatc ttcagttttc ttctcttcta tctttgctgt
    56521 ttctttatct tcagttttct tctcttctat ctttgttact ttcttttctt gagcaattgc
    56581 tttctttgat gtattagaag cggtaaataa ctggtatgtc actataccaa ctgtcactaa
    56641 taccaaagta aatgcaatat taaaaattgc cttttgacga cgattctgtt gtttttcttg
    56701 aaatctgctt acttgtccca ttcttcaaac ctccgtgttt actttctcct ctactcttta
    56761 tgtattatcc ctaaaattct taatattttt attaaacaat agaaataaac tacactttcc
    56821 atacaggatt tcatatcata ataaaatttg tgttttttca agtatctgac atatgttatt
    56881 caaaatagtt taatacatta aaaattgata agcttctgca cttaagaaac cttcaatttt
    56941 attcaaaggt gattccaatt atgtccatat tagatctcct gtagaaagct ttttaacaat
    57001 taaacctctt cttcccttat ttataatttt taaattaaat ttccctctat agtataataa
    57061 agatgtttcg ttttctaatg gggtatgtcg taaaatcaaa agggatttta tctcttttac
    57121 cttcttttca gagtaaattt caccactagg aaattctatt attcctaatg taatctttaa
    57181 ttcgctctca tcgaaaggcc actccttatt aagttccctt atcttttgta taaagcttct
    57241 tttggtttgt cctatatata gcaatgttac actcttagca catactctag agattgcaaa
    57301 tatccccttc ttagaagctt cttccctatt ataaaaatca tttatactat acattccata
    57361 ccatttaata tgtactgttt ctatgaatct cacctcattt ttagacaata ttataatttc
    57421 tgaatgttca aattataatg ggcgcatagt cctgattact tgaattataa attgtgcttt
    57481 tcaataatac attttattat tactaatttc aataatacaa aaaaaaatac aatattatag
    57541 tttaattaca aaactttata aaaaaacaaa gtgatgtcgt accaaatatt atattttttc
    57601 aatatcagac taccacgaac aaaagttaga gagttatgga ataaaatata atttgtatgt
    57661 acatacattt ctttaaaaag aagttttgta gtttgcaact gaattaaaaa aacatagatt
    57721 tttatgactc tttttgggat atagcaaagt gggatctttt atatgcacgt tactataccg
    57781 aactttcggt atagtatttt tttgcagctc cttgattttt caccaaatac gtataaaaat
    57841 taatagtatg aaaataaact gctggctaaa agtttacttt cgataaaata aaaaaggacc
    57901 tactccattc attcttaaaa acataaagta aagtgaaccc gttaaaatac atgaatggcc
    57961 cttagtttta atcctcttac ctaaaggagg aactattatg ggctatggtg gtagttgcgg
    58021 agaaggctgt ggttttgctg gaggatttgc tttgcttgtt gtactcttta tactattaat
    58081 cattatcgga tgcagttgct tctgctaaaa aactattaga aaggacactc ttatatgggt
    58141 gtcttttctt tatgaaaaat atctataacc tttttcttat gacttttaac atcaacaaag
    58201 ggtgatacaa actattacat atgtttgtac caccctttat tgatgcgttt aaacttcaca
    58261 agtgttgaag ttttagactt ctcccttagt gcacccatat tattagaaca tcctgtaatc
    58321 tgtagacaaa atgtagctaa taaaaacaat attaataatt tcttcaataa atcctcctac
    58381 atacataaaa caccatatat cacaaaacaa acataacatc aactctttat aaaaacaata
    58441 aaatcctcgt tccttaagct atctcttaac ataggagtac cgctacaaat ccatttttaa
    58501 aatatcctct acttaaggaa tttgtaagta tcaagtaaga aaaacgagaa ctttgcttcg
    58561 tataatcaaa atataaagtg aaggaagaaa gattatttct gaagtttata tgcatgtgga
    58621 aaaggagaaa tctacgtttg tttagagtaa taatataaat gtgtccaagt tttggagatt
    58681 aattgtaaat attttgaggt ttttgtacca gaattctaat taccgtactt gttttttacc
    58741 agcacatatt ggaggttaaa acatgaataa aaaaaagaaa atacaaaaat cagtacttac
    58801 taaaatgtac cctatagaat agactttttt caagtgtcta ttctataggg tacattttaa
    58861 agactactct tgtttctttt ccttctcttc tttttcaatt tccgatacag actttgctgg
    58921 ttttttcatg tagttatcat atagttctcc agaacatcca aatttacttt caaagtcctt
    58981 tgtagtacta atactagcat taaaccacaa ttccttatca tcatttatat atccttttat
    59041 ataaggaata cccattggat ttactttatg ttctgtaaat gtgatagatt tcacgttttt
    59101 aacattatga tgaatatact tttctactcg tgttccttgt cgtttccaaa attgttcttc
    59161 tttttctttt tcttttaagt attccattgt aaaataccct cctgctatga gcaccagagc
    59221 agatacaacc caaatgatta ctttcttcat tagaaaatct ccttataaaa aacctaccaa
    59281 tggattcttc ttaaaatgag acagagaaga aaagagtagt acaaagacta ctcttgttgt
    59341 ttttctttct cctccttttc aatttcagat actgattttt tagggttttt tattagtttt
    59401 ccaagttctc cagaacgtgt gaaatcatct tcgaaatttt ctgtagtact aatataagct
    59461 ataaaataca attcttcatt attgtttata taacctttta atctgggaac acccattgga
    59521 cttacactgt gttctttaaa tgtaatcgat tttacatctt gaatattgta atgaatatac
    59581 ttttctactc gtgcctcttg tgccttccaa aacttttctt ctttttcttt ttgttttaag
    59641 tattccatag taaaatatcc tcctgctatg atcaccacag cagatacaac caaaatcatt
    59701 actttcttca ttggaaatct ccttataaaa agcctaccaa tgtattcttc ttaaaatggg
    59761 atacagaaaa taagagtagt gcaaagacta ctcttgtttt ttttctttct cttctttttc
    59821 gatttcagat acagattttg caggtttttt tatcatttca tctaattctc cagaacgcgt
    59881 aaatttattt tcaaagtttt tagttgtact tatactagct ataaaatcta attctttatt
    59941 attgtttata taacctttta atttagggac tcccatagga cttacaccct tttctataaa
    60001 cgtaatagat tttacatctt caatattata ataaatatac ttttctactc gtgcctcttg
    60061 tactttccaa aattgttctt ctttttcttt ttgttttaag tattccatag taaaataccc
    60121 tcctgctata atacaaataa tggataaaaa aatcaccaat ttctttttca ttaaaaatcc
    60181 ccttgtattt gaatatagtt aaaatatacc atgaaatgag ttgagacata tgaatgaatt
    60241 aaaaaaaaat ccaattgcga cagatgaaga ttatttcgag ttatcagata aagtttatga
    60301 tcccgaagtt ttaaaaaaga aaaaagtaat aacaggaagt aacgggaaag aatggaaagt
    60361 tatagaaaca tttgatgcag ataaaacaaa agtaaaaaat ggattacaag caatcgctgt
    60421 agtacctgca gataagtata agcctggtaa aaaacagtat gacgatgtaa tcattgcatt
    60481 ccgtggtact gaatttgata gattcgatgg agataaaacc acagatatag ttcaaattac
    60541 acttggacag aaaaagaacc ttggtgtagc aggcggaaaa gctccgacat catttgatag
    60601 tgcattagaa tttacagaaa aaattaagaa aaaatataat cctacatcta ttcacactac
    60661 cggacatagt aaaggtgctg cggaggctca atatgtagca gcagaaatga attgttatgc
    60721 aacaacatat gctgcaccaa atatttatag attactaagt gataaagcaa aaaaacgagt
    60781 agatgaaggc gtaatggaaa ataaagtagt agattatact cataaagaag atgctgtagg
    60841 aaatttcaat caatttggag cacctatgat tggtaaacaa tttacaacga aaagtaatgg
    60901 aacagatagt attctcgcgg ctgtatttat gggacaacat ccaatgtcaa catttctaga
    60961 aatgttccac aataatggta gtgttcgact agaattagaa ccagatgata tcattcgtca
    61021 tgcaaaagag atacaaaaaa taagcgatat attatctgat attattagaa atatagaaag
    61081 atttcaacaa caagaagaag aggaagttgc gaaattaaag agtcaattga agcatgagac
    61141 aggccctgga ggaaaatatc atctgttaga agaacatgaa gtagatgaag caattagaga
    61201 ggttgcaaaa atatcccaaa acggaagaga ctattttcat gatgtacaac tagcagaaga
    61261 actaattcat cttttacgga aaaaacaaaa agaattgatt cattttggag atgacattgc
    61321 ttatgcagct aattcattac gagataaaga taatcaatta ggaaccaatt ttgaaggact
    61381 ggtggcgaga taatatgacg gattttatag gggaaattca aaaaatagag aaagaaatag
    61441 agaaagctac agttggtgca gttggaacta ttatagatga gttgcaagct gttaaaaagc
    61501 aattagaaaa agaattgcaa caatcacttt taaaaactga tgtagcattc aaaacaaata
    61561 gcatagtagc aagccaaaaa catgccattc aaaaaaacaa agaagcattt catgatgtat
    61621 gcaaaagttt atctgaacaa ggaattgaat taaacaaaag ttttgaaagc aaaacaggta
    61681 gtgcaataaa agaaacatta aataaacatc tcaatcaaat tcgaaatgaa atgatttcta
    61741 aacaatatga tttaattaat agttgtggaa aaaaataaaa aatttctatt attattttaa
    61801 tctatatgta ttagaaaaag tccccttatg taggactttt tctaatacac gaatagatgc
    61861 tatattatca agcattgctc ctgcttccat tctatgtagc tttaatttcc taaaagcgaa
    61921 atctacaaca agttgaagag cctctattgt atagccctta gcattatgct ccttatctaa
    61981 agtaaatcct gtataacagc tttggaggtc tcccctaaca atttgagtta atgaaatgtc
    62041 tccgatcagt ttatcatttt ctcttaaaaa gattccaaaa ggattacttg cctcagctgt
    62101 cttttttaat gcttgttcaa gacgtatttt ttgatgttat tctgtataaa aacttctggg
    62161 agcaacctgt tctgttggct tgatgagcat gacatgccgc caatattccg aaaaaaaatc
    62221 acgctaaaca aaaaactata ataaactttc catatgagca gcttatttac ataaaaaaag
    62281 acaccctaag gtgcctttct ccgactagat aaccacttta attttactaa tgtgtattgg
    62341 actttccatc ctcaatgaat ggaaagtaga gatgcttcaa ttatgtaccg atctggagcg
    62401 tctcctatat agtcaaaagg ataacaagtt gttaatgtta atgttggctc acttttttct
    62461 acaataactg ttcgatcttc tgaatctgtt atccaatgct tgttaatttc atatgtatat
    62521 gttttatttt catattccac gataagttgg tcattttcct ttaattgacc aagctcggta
    62581 aaaacagtat ctctatgtcc acttaaaact gtatgaccat ttccagatgg tgtagtagtt
    62641 aagtcactaa caaacatacc tacacccttt tttagtactt tatcatcagc tccccaatat
    62701 atagagtatt tcttttgtat tttagggata attaaatatg ctactttatc tcctaactga
    62761 tggtttacct ttgaagcagg aatttgtaca ggtttttctt gtaatgaagt gtcagtcttt
    62821 atctctgtct ctatttgatt gatgttttgc gtttcatttt ctttagaagg tgtggaggtc
    62881 tcatattgtt tagcctcgtt agttgttaac gactctgctg attgtctagc actataccat
    62941 tctagaaaat aataggaaaa gatagtaagt ccaataacag ttaaacataa gcctatccat
    63001 tgttttttat tcacttttat cactccattt gaaaacgaca ggatttctcc tgccgtttta
    63061 aggaactatt ttatgcgttt gtctttttac gacggaacat taatacagaa ccagctaatg
    63121 ctaatcctaa gcttgctaac atcattgtaa caccgtttga tgctgtatta ggtaattttt
    63181 caccttgttt ttttgtttct tttttcacaa ctgtattagt atttttcttt gtttcttttg
    63241 cagttgtttg aggcttagtt tgttcttgtt tatgatttgt tgtttggtta ttttgttttg
    63301 aattctcttg cttagtgttt tcttgtttaa caggttcttg tttagtgttt tcctgtttag
    63361 tattttcttg tttaggttgt tcttgaggtt tagtagtttc tttattttct gttgtagtat
    63421 ttgtgctctt tggatattta taatcttcac atggaatgcc gtctttatca ttatctaaac
    63481 ggtgtggatc atttccaaca ccatatccat tttgatccca gaatgcttga gcatcttgtt
    63541 gacttttaaa atggccacag ttttttgtat cattaggact cttagctgca aatgcagaag
    63601 aactgtaccc cactgttaat agtgttaccg ctgttgctga agctaataat tttttcataa
    63661 atttctttat ccccctaaat ggtatgtatt tacattgaaa tattttacat ttaaaaatct
    63721 aaaaatacaa taataatttg tagataaatg taagatttct agataataat accaaactgt
    63781 taattcatat attgtcatat tatgtcgaaa gaaaataaaa aaagagccaa agctctcttt
    63841 aataactaat actaaccata gtcactattc tcacagtaat atgaatttga tttatcacaa
    63901 caaatatatg ttgtttgttg gataaataat ggaatcagta aagcgttagc tgtagtagca
    63961 tttgagacag taatacttga acatcctcaa ataagaaagc tcttgtatct cccggtgtta
    64021 atgtaattat tacaattcta catgcctaat aaagaaaagg tataccgtat actttataca
    64081 gttggctatt gtcaggaatc attttgcacg aaagaaaaga cactctatat gagtgtcttt
    64141 tccaatagtt tttagcagaa gcaagaagct ccaacgatga ttaataaaat gaataacaca
    64201 actaataaag caaagcctcc agaaaagcca caaccgccac aactaccacc ataacccata
    64261 atagttcctc ctttagataa gaggggaaaa ctaaggttca ctcatgtatt ttaatggatt
    64321 cgtttcatct tatgtttttc cgcattgatt gagcaggtcc tttcgaaaac tattcacata
    64381 ttaactatat ttttaaaaat aaataattta actatatcaa tatatagata agttaatata
    64441 atgtattaat cctaaaagaa gggagggata gccatgcaat tagtttgttt taaaatagta
    64501 agtggtcaat atttcttatt tgtagaaggt attcaaattc ctgtaccaat tccagcagtt
    64561 gctgcagctt tattaattgg tttaggagta attccacttt gttcttaatg taaagaattc
    64621 ggaccattcc tatctttcca ttggaaaagc ctcaagtata tgaatacttg aggctttctt
    64681 tatatcagag aaaaaacacc ttacagcgct tgaagatctc ctgatttaat taatgcggcc
    64741 gttacatcat caccgaaagt attgagacag aatacttgct cgtctacctt atccatcact
    64801 gtagcttcac ctatcacgcc accttgaagt ttaataaaat agttatgttc ttctacaatt
    64861 ttactaaaat ctctatttgc ccatctttca gtaattgcta atagctcttc tttgttcttg
    64921 aaattgttcc cgtttagaat atttcttact ttctctgcat tctttttgga cataggggtt
    64981 gctccctttc cttcacacgc ttttactttt tgatgagtca tgctatgcat agctgaaata
    65041 acttcttctt cagtagaagt tactgtaatg tgaagttgtg catttgaacc tttcacttct
    65101 gcttcattcg atagtatgtc ttctttatta acctctgcaa aaacatggtc ctcaccctta
    65161 agcgggactt cagcaaactg taatattcca taagtcatac cagttgcaag tactactccc
    65221 cctataatag atgctagcca atacgttagc ttcttatcca tcttcacttc ccccgtcttc
    65281 gtttacatac attaactaaa gaataccata tttaattcct ttttattgaa gagtctctaa
    65341 tttctactat ttaaaaatat tctcatcgtc taatgtaata cgatataatc attttataat
    65401 acaaaaaaac catattctca ttccctattt ttttggaggt gattgtattg aataaaaaca
    65461 tcaatctact tcttcaaatg ataattggaa ttataattat gatcgcacct attctcataa
    65521 caggatctat atacgatgtc actaaatcat ttggtgaact attagtggca gaacttatta
    65581 taagaacact ttctctcatt attggacttt tagttattag cacagctttg catcgttatt
    65641 ctcaataatt attcatgttc aaaaaataca aatattttac ataccaattc ttatgtatta
    65701 agacatcaaa aacaagtgtt acgaaaaaaa tataaaaaag acatcttttt tagggaaaga
    65761 tgtcttttta tataaacctt aattctcgtt ctgtaaaacc ctcgctgccg ttactccctg
    65821 tttctcttct tttaaaaaca acgagacgat aaatgcaaca atgataaaga ctaaccctag
    65881 tgtaaatgca ccttggaatc cggatgttaa accgtttaac ttctccactg ggtccagtgg
    65941 gtttgcggag ctttccatat agctagttgt tcctgaagac attttcgaaa taaagatagc
    66001 cgtaccaatt gcgccagcta cttgttgcag tgtgctaaac agtgctgttc cgtgcggata
    66061 tagatctggt gttaattgat ttaaaccgta tgtttgtgct gtcataacaa acatgagtcc
    66121 aaccattaat acgctatgca taacaataat ttgtaccatt gatgtatcag gagtaatacc
    66181 tttaaacaag aacattgcaa ttcctactaa gacaataccg ggaacgataa taactttcgg
    66241 actaaattta tcaaatagtt tacctgcgat tggccccatt atggcgctaa taacacttcc
    66301 cggaagcatg atgattcctg atttaaaagc tgtaacgagt aaaactgttt gcaggaacat
    66361 cggtaataaa gtcatcgttg aaaataacga catcatcaca atgacgatta atccaactga
    66421 taatgtaaac atcggaactt taaatgcgcg taattctaaa attggattct caatttttaa
    66481 ttgtcggacg acaaaaatac ataatgagat aaatccaaca agtaaagcgc catacacttt
    66541 cgtatcagac catcctaaat cacctgatgc actaaagcta tacacaagtc cgccaaatcc
    66601 gagtgtcgat aaaaggattg atgggtaatc tacttttggt cttgttaact ctgaaacatt
    66661 ttgaatgtac ttcatcccaa tcataatgga aatgatcacg ataggaataa caatatagaa
    66721 taaccagcgc caatttaatg aatccacaat tactccagat aatgtagggc caattgccgg
    66781 agctgccatc atcacgagtg cgattaatcc cattgtcgca ccacgttttt caggtgtaca
    66841 aatgattaaa atcgtattca ttaataacgg tgtaattaac cccgtcgcta cagcttggac
    66901 gatacggcca attaataaaa cggaaaatgt cggtgcgaat cccgcaatta atgtaccgac
    66961 taaaaacgtt accatagcga tcaaaaacat ttgcctcgtt gtgagccatt gttgaagtaa
    67021 cgctgtaatt gggactaaaa caccaactac taacatgtaa gctgtagaaa gccattgaat
    67081 tgttgaagct gttacaccaa attctttcat taatacggtt aacgcattac caagtaacgt
    67141 ttcgtttaat aacgcaacca ttgctcctaa aagtaacgca attaaaatgg gggtatgttt
    67201 caaattagaa gtatcaactt tgccacttgc tgggctctta gttgtcatat tcatttacaa
    67261 attctcctcc tgtttcttac ttaaaaaact ttaaatacac cggaacacat gtaatataat
    67321 atacatatgt agattaaaaa gggagaatca attttcagcc actgtatatt taatctacaa
    67381 aaaaggagaa ttgtagatga acgataatga aaaacaactt gatttacgta ttagacgtac
    67441 acataaatta ctgtgggatt ccttatttga attaatgacg caatcaaaac agaaatatag
    67501 tacgatcacg attaaccaaa tatgtgaccg cgcaatggta caccgaacaa ccttttataa
    67561 acacttcgaa gataaagatg ctttattagc atttggattt aaacgatata gcaagatgat
    67621 tgctgaaata ccagtttcag atcgattaag taaaccattt caagtaatgg aacaattcct
    67681 acaccatgaa gaaatcggta aaatattaga aacgcaaatg tctgatgaac aattcattaa
    67741 ccggacacag tatttaagtc acgaaacgag aaaacaagaa atagaagcgt tacatcaact
    67801 gcgcaaaaat catacgatgc caaatgattt aatcattgaa ttttattcag gggcaatcac
    67861 ctcattaagc gcatggtggt ttaaaaatga aagaaaagtt tctgctgctg aaatggatag
    67921 gtatcttcac caacttatta accaggatat ttttcagttt gaaaaagaat aagactacac
    67981 cttttcaatc atggaatcaa attgaccata aagtaggagt atgatatatt ttcggtagaa
    68041 tattatataa gtgtgacagc gaataaattg gcatataata aaaagaagag atgcgctaac
    68101 atctcttccc taactgctac cgtatgggtg gtagttatta taagctattt ctttttacga
    68161 aacccaccct tttgcttcct acggcgcgga gtggtttttt tgttgtcctt atccagaagt
    68221 tgcttccgca aaaaatacgc tgaaacttca cgtacagtcg cttttacaaa ttcttttaca
    68281 aggtcaaaca aaaactccat attattaccc cctttccttc caaatggaaa gaagggataa
    68341 ccacccaccc tcacaatatg cagttacata tattttagca aatgattgta aagatattat
    68401 gtaaacaaaa caaatgaaat tttatataga aaatatgagt ttatattatt tttattctct
    68461 tcacttaaat tttctttttt aatgaaaatt tttcagatgc tatctttgaa taaatagcat
    68521 ctgaaaaatg ttaaaaggaa tttcccctag tgtcttctta tattttatgt aatctacata
    68581 tttgaccttt tctacatcct ttgattactt actgaatata gtcatacaga tttttcgcta
    68641 acaataaaca agttactgta atgaaaagag cacgaacata cccacttcct ttttttatag
    68701 cgaatttgga gccgacaatt cctccagcaa tttgagcaat ccccattatg aagccataca
    68761 catagtttac ttgccctacg tacataaaca tcaacaatgc accaacatta cttcctaaat
    68821 taagaaactt cgcagtacct gctgctttta aaaaatcata cccaataaat aaaagagaaa
    68881 acattaaaaa cgaacctgtg ccaggcccta gaaatccatc ataaaaacca atagcaaaaa
    68941 taaaaaaggt aaaaataatg acgtgtcgac cagacaattt tttatgagtg gaaatacttc
    69001 cccaatcctt cttgaatatc gtataaatag cgaccacacc aagcatgatc agcattaata
    69061 gcttcagtac ttctggattc attaaatgaa cggtccatgc ccctattatg gaacctatga
    69121 aagtgattgg aaataattta aacgccgatt tcaaatcaag attaccagaa cgataaaaca
    69181 caatattact agttgcactt cccattgtcg atgctagttt attcgtagct actgcacttg
    69241 ctggattcag tcctgtaaat aataaagctg gtaaagcaat gagtccacca ccacctacaa
    69301 ctgaatcaat aaatgcagct acaaatccaa aaacaatcaa aatcattaat acggatgggt
    69361 ctaaataaaa atccatacta gtagcctccc ctttagtcac tattgtaata gtaactacca
    69421 atttgctaaa tgtaaagagt tattgtaacg ttgaaccaat cgggctttta cgggcagttg
    69481 attcccacct aacttctttg cttccgctga attttgaggt gggggtctta ctgcccgtta
    69541 aagcgggata aaagcaaaca tcggaggacg aaaaaagtgg actacatagt gcaacagctt
    69601 aaaaaaattg gtttcaatga atatgaagct aaatcttatg tatctcttgt taaacaaggg
    69661 cctgtcacag cctaccaagt gagtaaggat tcgggtgtcc caagagcgcg aatttatgag
    69721 attttaggta accttgtaga aaaaggaatt gtcatgaagg aagaaataaa tgacaccact
    69781 cgctattcac ctctacctgt tgaaatcttt ttacagaaag ctcaatcaga atggcattct
    69841 acttatgaag gaatcagtga ttcattaaaa aaactcgaaa cttccgagga aaaaacggat
    69901 aatcgagtga ttactttaaa agacaacaaa acaatcatta gctattgtca ggcattaata
    69961 aaaaaagcag aacaacgtat tgtcatttca atgtgggatg agatgtatga agcgttaaaa
    70021 gaggaactat gtgaggtagc tgataaagtt tcagtacaag gtattacctt acatgttgaa
    70081 aatccaatta aaaatctaga agctcatcgt atcacacctt atacagaaac cctctctaca
    70141 gaacattggt ttattgtatc gatagattct aaagagatga tttatggacc atcaattgaa
    70201 gagcgtaata ttgcttttta tacagatgac cccgttcata tatacttact tgaggattat
    70261 gtatggcatg acgttttagt gaatcgactt gtccgacgta gccaagacga cttggagcaa
    70321 tggatcactg cagagagacg atctttcttt atggggaaat aagaagtata ttgaagagca
    70381 aatcaaaaaa tttgcgtatt aaacctaaca acttctcctt ataaaaatag ccgactatta
    70441 tataatagtc ggctattttt aacatgttga tttatgcaga cactgccact ttctctttac
    70501 gaaacattcc cattagccca ccgattaata gtaaaactgc aggtaaaata taaatgaaag
    70561 aaatacaaat gaatcctcca attgcagcaa ttgtcatcat agccccgccc acttttgctt
    70621 tactttttac cataactgat ccaacgatac ctagaattga taatgcgacc gctgcccaac
    70681 ctaaaccaat tacattactc gctccttctg cctccatagc agaagcgact ccacctataa
    70741 ataaagcaat aaatgcacat aaaataccga aaataccacc aataagtcct aatacaaatt
    70801 ctgttgtacg tttcattttg aatcccctat ccttccttta tttcattccc atttgtgctt
    70861 tactcgtagc aagtttttgc ccatcttttt cagtaaatgt aacattaaaa ttcgctccaa
    70921 ggtcaccatt aatattcttt gtccagctag caataatcat tttaatatcc ccagcttgag
    70981 actccgcttt attatccggc tctccaaact ttgcgaccac atcttcgtat ttctccccac
    71041 ccgcaccagt taaagaatca cctactttaa tagcttctac gtcagctgct gaaattttct
    71101 ttttactttc tttattttct ttcttcgttt cttgcttcgg ctcttctttt ttctcattag
    71161 aagcttcctt agtagcatca tcacatgcca ctaaacttaa tgctacagca cttcctaaaa
    71221 ccaatacccc tagttttttt aacatttcaa atccccctat taactataat gtaagatttc
    71281 caagcctatc ttagcaaata acccacccaa aatttgtcat attatgtcat ggataataaa
    71341 aaaaagagca acactgaata tcaccccttt taatcggata aacgcttctc ccactctttc
    71401 accttttcaa ttgttacatc taatttttta gctatttctt ctacactcat tcctttaaag
    71461 agcattccag ctgccgaaag tgctttatca atttcttctt gcttctcttg ttcatataaa
    71521 cgacctactt ttgtcatctg taaccactcc tttacttttt tatatacctt cttctatttt
    71581 atcatccaac ctccacaaac cgcccaaact ccttcaaaaa tctcagctta aaactaccaa
    71641 caggcccatt ccggtgcttc gccacatgaa tctccgtcat ctctttctgc accgtttcct
    71701 tatcataata atcctcacga tacataagca taatgacatc cgcatcttgc tcaatttgcc
    71761 cagtctctct taagtcagat aaaagaggtc gcttatcttg ccgtgcttct accgaacgag
    71821 ataattgcga caacgcgact acacaaacat ttaattcgcg agccaatacc ttaagcttac
    71881 gcgaaatttc actaatctct tgaaatcgat tgcccctatg cttcggatca cccgtaataa
    71941 gctgcaagta atctacaatg actaaaacct tcttatcacc gttcttcctc tttaacttac
    72001 gagtttgcat ccaaatatct tgcaccgaaa tgcctacgtt atcataaatt tcaagcggta
    72061 attccccgat ttccgcaaac gccttactca ccttttccca gtcctctatc gcgaaacgat
    72121 gcttcggatt tttcagccta cctcctgaca cctcgcctac gcaagacgcc acccttttta
    72181 acaattgctt actactcatc tctaatgaaa ataatcctac cgccgctcca gatttcgccg
    72241 catgcagtcc aacatttagc gcaaacgcag tcttccccat agaaggtcgc gcaccaagga
    72301 caacaaaatc accatcctgc aatccgcacg tcattttatt tagcgatgta taaccagtct
    72361 caataccagt aatctctttc gcatcttgat gaagctcttc atataaatca actagcgcat
    72421 ccttcaaatc aaactcacat acacagtcct tttcctctaa ctcacaaagt gccgtaatcg
    72481 tctcaccaat aattttctca ttcttctccg caataagacg ctcccccatt ttgtgcccga
    72541 gaacacccgc ctgatacatt ttccaggcac ctcgaacaag cccctcataa taagagaagt
    72601 tggcagttgt aggcacacca tccattaacc ctataaaata ctccattccc ccgatcccct
    72661 ctaaaaactt cggatctacc ctagaaatga acgtcacaag atcaatcggt tgcccctctt
    72721 cttccatttt ccgcattaac tgaaatatag acttgtgcac tgacagagaa aaatactgct
    72781 ccgtcaaacg gcactcctta ataagctctc catcaattaa tagagaacct aacaccgtct
    72841 tttccgcctc cacattttga atactcatgg ccgccacccg cgctccgcta aaaagcgctg
    72901 caactcttcc tcagacggcg cattcttctc ccactcctca cacctcgcca aaaactcctc
    72961 cgtctccccc gtactaacag acgactcctt cttccgaaag ctcgccgtat ccgcctcaac
    73021 ctcacacact ttcgtaaatc ctttcccgtg ccaccctctc aaaatcccct tcacataagc
    73081 aaccgtccgc ttattattct caaacgcaat ttgaagagcc ttcagcacaa gctcctctga
    73141 caaatcttcc atccacgcac tcagttcctc cacagtatgc ggagacaaac taccgaaatg
    73201 ctcctcataa aaagaaaaca cgcgacgtcc cgtttcctcc tctataacct cttcttcctc
    73261 tgtctcctcg caaactggct cgacatcatc cacagccaaa tcactcggca tgccgaaatg
    73321 cgctaaaagc atcggaacat tcagctcttc ctcaacgcac ttctgaagaa acatatgtac
    73381 aaactcctta ttcttcacac ccttaagctc acgaagcaca cacttctcca cattcgtatt
    73441 cgtcaccgga ttataacgaa gccaatttaa aacgaataac tcccgagtat ccgcatcata
    73501 aagaatcttc ccataatcaa tgaagcgctg cacaagctta tcaacagtct ctcgattata
    73561 acccgtctcc atctcagcta accgcttcgg aaaaggaaaa atcccacact gcgtcgtctt
    73621 cgaacaagtt aacaaataaa cataaaaata ccgctcctcc ggcgtcaaat ccaaaacaaa
    73681 atcatcctgc caaaaattca cctgcacagt acgatacacc gccatcctaa ttcctcccgt
    73741 ctccgttcaa aagtaaaaac ctcttcataa tatatatggg aggatggcag ggtttttggc
    73801 gtgttatttc aaaatttttt tcgactccta ctactacggt gtttgttggt gtttttgttt
    73861 tgttatgttt tttcttagtg atttattact tggtaggggc ttgtaagggg cttaggaggg
    73921 gctatttatc ggttacttcg attaggaaga ttcgatctga gaagccgcct cgttcttctg
    73981 ctttcttttt acggatgttg ttgatttctt ttagtgttgt gccttcgtgt ttggttaggg
    74041 ggtttattag ttttaggagg tttaatagtt cttcgagttt gtagggtttt gtttttactt
    74101 ctaggtattc ggttagttct tcttgtgttt tttttcagag ttcttttatg tattcgtctt
    74161 cgggtagaat tcttgttatg ggtgtttttc cattggtttt tattatttgt gggattttgt
    74221 ttcggattag tttgttgtag gttggcatgg gaattcgaat aatggagttc agaatttttt
    74281 gatgatatcc tctatatcgc tttgaggtgt atcaaaatag tttgttatct cctgtattaa
    74341 atggagaaat tctttcacgg taactggaac atcatgatga gttggatttc ccttccttat
    74401 atcctttcac atcgctgcat ccattctttt aacgatccta tcttaatttt atactttgaa
    74461 cagatttatt ggagtatacg ttctcctgtt ttataagcaa gtaacacttc ctttttaaac
    74521 ttcatagagt atgggttttt gacatagaaa aaaactttaa ggtagacaag tttttatttt
    74581 ttaatctgtc taccttaaag ggaacatatc aatttgtcga tgtgaccttt ctaatttagt
    74641 aagaacacag aatactatac atctcgacca cattatcccg ctagatgtat acggtagtaa
    74701 tgacgcttca aatttccaat tattatgcga aaggtgcaac acttctaaag gagcaagatt
    74761 tacaaccacc agcttagtaa gcactcctgt ttggaatttg taaatatcgt tctaattcac
    74821 taataatgct ctctaatcat cgtcatatcc tctttttatt ttctaataaa taaggccata
    74881 tcaaaagcaa gcatcccccg atgccatttt gatacagcct tatttactac tgctctttaa
    74941 tcattttaag gacatgctgg tattaaaaac ttactctacc tacaaaacat taccatcctt
    75001 taaataatca taaagcttat tatccatcga tttctccata atcatgttca tcgtaacaac
    75061 cggtagttct tttccatttt tatcttgcat ttcagtttgt tctacacttg ctttatcagg
    75121 tctcgctttt cctaaatagt aaaagtcgct tccctcgtca tcatcttttt tcacaaaaat
    75181 atggacgtca atattatttt ctttagcatc aataattgtt tgaacttcct ttgattttaa
    75241 tgttctatta cttcttgtat accatttaag aacatcttga ttaaggaatt catcaccata
    75301 gtccacactg gattctacct catcattttt atggtatgtg ataaatattg gacaagtata
    75361 gtactttgtc ttataaccat acatagttga gctctcatca ttatgccaat ttaaaagttt
    75421 acaaacatct tttcttgagt attttttata tacagtaagg ttactatcac actcatagtt
    75481 tttgctcttt tcccttgcac ttttaataat gtccataacc atacgcttaa agtattcatt
    75541 ttgttctaag ctttttcgga tagaatcatt aaacatatac gccttatcgt cctgtaaaga
    75601 gagaattggc ttttctccat atttcttttg gctgttttgc aagaaaaatt ctaattcaaa
    75661 aattcgttgt acagaagtaa tcgtatcatc atctgttaag caattagatt cttcaagttg
    75721 ctttatatac tcatctttat caactttttc ttgctttagt aacaattcta ataaaacaat
    75781 ttcgttttta cgttttccat tcaatacttc caatgaaaac atcgttaaaa ctttattttc
    75841 gtactctgtt aaggcaggga catcttcttt cattttcaat aagaactgat aatagttcga
    75901 atatccttct gccagtacaa ctggatcaat agaatggttt actataaagt catatagata
    75961 tggagttctt cctattctat ttttcaactc agcaaaagct tcctttaata ctttcattgc
    76021 tgttaaatta ctattattaa tcgctttaaa aatttgcttt ttcgctatct cttcaaagtt
    76081 aactgttgaa atacctttaa tataactcgt atcatttgta tatctacgta tattgtcttt
    76141 attttgtgat ctatctcctg aaagggcgat tggaattaaa tagttgtttt tataatttcc
    76201 aataaaatca atgattgtaa caaaatcttt cgagtcgtgt tttcgaagtc cacgccccag
    76261 ttgctgtata aagataatac ttgattgagt ttgtctcaac ataacaactt ggttcacact
    76321 tggaatatca attccttcat taaaaatatc taccgttaga atataatcca gtatgccatt
    76381 ttctaattga ttcactcgca gttctctttc ctcttgggaa tgatcaccgg ttaatgcaaa
    76441 tgtgcgaaaa cctctattat ttaaggcatc tgataattgt tctgcctcat cttttcggct
    76501 gcaaaacatt aatcctgtta ctttctcacc agaataacca tagtatttta ctttttcaac
    76561 tacatgatcc actcgctctt ccgtaacaag tttagataaa gcagttgtgt catctatctt
    76621 ttcaccatta tattcaaaat cagtaactcc gaaataatga aaaggacaaa gcatatcttc
    76681 ttcaagtgct tcttgcaaac gaatttcata agcaatattg tagtcaaata gctcataaat
    76741 attaaagttg tctgtacgtt caggtgtagc agtcattccc attaaaaatt tcggtttaaa
    76801 ataatcaata accctatgat aagaactagc accagcttta tgaacttcat ctattaaaat
    76861 ataatcgaat agctcaggat caaattggtg taaagtggcc tcttttgaaa tagtttggat
    76921 cgtcgcaaat aaatatttag catgcacttg cttatttgat cctgataaaa tcccaaaatc
    76981 ctcatcggct ccgccaagaa ccttttgaaa atctgatttt gctttattta atatttgctc
    77041 tcggtgaaca ataaacagca tccgtttagg tgcaaaattt ctaacatcaa atgctgaaag
    77101 atatgtcttc cccgttcctg ttgcggaaat gactaagcct tttgcttctc cagcgtctcg
    77161 aatagcttgt atttctttta atgcagcttg ttgcatttta tttggcgtaa ttttcaacgc
    77221 ttcttcaatt gcattatgat attgaccagg taattctata actcgatcta gcaacttatt
    77281 ttctgcaact tgttcatata ttgtttcgta atttgcaatc aactcttcag ttaaaatttg
    77341 ggaatttctc cagacttctt caaattgttt tttaaaatgc tgtactatct ctccatcttc
    77401 atgcgatgtt aacttgacgt tccattcata gtttaccttc aaagcatgcg cagtcagatt
    77461 tgaactaccg acaattaatg aacaatgtgt tttattatca aatatgtacc cctttgaatg
    77521 aaaaccagat aagtttgtta atcttacttc tacattttca agtttcatta attctctaaa
    77581 cacttttggt gtattaaaat ttaaaaatgt agatgttaat atacgtcctt taatcccttt
    77641 ttgtttaaga tcaaggaaat gtgactttaa agtcgctagc ccactttccg taataaaagc
    77701 caccgaaaaa ataaaggctg tactattttc aagctcttcc agcaatgagc ttaaaacatt
    77761 ttcatttttc ttcgtattgt ttactaataa tttaggctta tatattccag gatgattatg
    77821 tttttgatta ataaatcctt tatataaaga cccttctaac ttttgaatga aattctccat
    77881 atgatcacca tttatgacaa atttttatac taattgtatt actcactgat ttaaagtgca
    77941 aatttattac aataaaaaaa ctatccgcat aaaacgaata gtttttaatc aaattacttt
    78001 acaagcgatt cttttgataa tttctcaata gttgggatat ccgcaggtgc ccattctaaa
    78061 gctgctagtt cattcggata taaccattta attgctacgt gctcagttag aaccggactt
    78121 ccttcaacaa gtttacaata gaaagttttc aaatgaacaa taccaaaatc atactcatag
    78181 gctgtataat caatttgctc accaatctgc acgctacaat gcatttcttc atcaatttca
    78241 cgctttaacg cctcttgagg tgtttctccc tcttctattt tcccacctgg aaattcccac
    78301 ataagaggta gcgatttaga tggccctctt tgtgcacata aaattttctc atcttggaca
    78361 attactgctc caacaacata aatatttttt ttcattatgt cctccttaaa tctcacagaa
    78421 actctatact ttatgtttcc acactttata gactgaaaaa tgccttgtat atcttttaac
    78481 gactaatata tttttaatca gtaagctaga ttttatctaa ccctatctag cccttttaat
    78541 gtcattagcc taacactctc atctctttta tattatatag aagtaactac aaaaataaag
    78601 cccgattgaa tacttccctc ttaattctct tttttcagca tttcctcata cctaaaatca
    78661 cattgctcca acaacaacct actctcccca ctatccttat aataagaatt ccaaccccgc
    78721 tccctcaaaa tccccttcca actatcactc tccaccatcc tcttaataac accattccaa
    78781 taagcaacct cttcctctgt catatctttc gggcccataa tgcctttcca gtgctggaag
    78841 atgacgttga ttccttgttc tttccacgtt gggatctctg gtagtcggtc taggcgtttt
    78901 ggtgcggata cggctagtat ttttattttg ccggctttgt attgtttttc ggcttcggat
    78961 agggtcatgg ttgcagcgct gatttgtttg ttcgttaggg cgtttattat tttttctttg
    79021 ttttcgtaga cgaagaattg tagttcggca gggtttatgc cgaatgcttt gcttacttgt
    79081 acgaatgata ggtgatcgtc gtttcctagg cctggggcaa cgccgatttt gaagtttttc
    79141 ttattttgtt ttagttgttc cattagttcg tttgcgtttt ctatgtttga ttcttttgat
    79201 acgacaacga cttcccagtc cgatgcaagt gttgcgagcg gcgtgaagtc tttatatgtt
    79261 agtttactgt gacctagtag gttgttcgtt atgagtaagc ttgagttaat cgccagtacg
    79321 tgaccgcctt tttgtttcgt atatttccat ccgacgtcac cgctgccacc tactttgttt
    79381 gtgactgtga ttggttttgt gaagattttt tcttctgtga gcgttttttg catcgctcgc
    79441 gctgttaagt cccaccctgc tccttgaacg tttggcgcaa cgatttctac tttgtctatg
    79501 ttcactttat tcgtatggga tttttccgag gaacaaccag ctattactcc tgtcatgatc
    79561 catatacata gtaataatcg ttttttcata gtcctcgtcc tattcggtac tttcgttctg
    79621 gtcgtccgat aatgccgtat gtgtattcta ctgtgcattc gccggtcgct actaagtatt
    79681 ctaagtatct tcttgcggtt gttctggagg ctcccatttg ttctcccatt tcttctattg
    79741 taatgccctc ttcgaatcct tttataatcc cctttacttt ttgcagtgtt aacggatcaa
    79801 cgcctgtcgg taagtttttt atatcttgtg tttgcgaagt accgaagaag ttatcgatga
    79861 gtgcttgatt cacttcattg ttactatgta ataattgttt ctttctttta tagtcttcaa
    79921 ttgtgcgaac gaatttttct aacgtgaccg gttttataag gtagttactt acaccatttc
    79981 gaattgcttt ttctagcata tggttttcat ttgccgcagt aaccataatg acgtcaacgt
    80041 ttggaaagtc agcatgaatt ttcggtaata agtctgttcc gattccgtct ggtaagtaat
    80101 tatctaatag aagtaaatcg atttcttccc tttgtagtag ttccatcgtt tcttttgcgt
    80161 tcaatgcttt tccaatcact tttacgtctt ttattttcga taaaaactcc tcttgaattt
    80221 gcgcgacgcg gaaatcatct tctgcaattg caaccttcaa catatgccca tccccctgtt
    80281 tgtcatgtac tttctctcaa tgttttcgga aggtaaattg taaaaatagc tcccccattt
    80341 ttctcgtttt gaatttcaat tgttccccct agtagatcta ccttttcttt cacgtttgct
    80401 agtccgtaac cacgatcatt tcctttcgtt gaaaaacctt tttgaaaaat ggtcgttatt
    80461 ttttcttctg gtatccctat cccgctatct atcacttcaa acacaatgtc atgcccaata
    80521 tccgtaacaa agaaagaaac attcttctcc tctcgttcac tcaccgcatc aaatgcattg
    80581 tcgattatgt ttccaaggat tgtaataagg tgcgaaactt ttatatggtc tggtaacgga
    80641 tgaagcgcac tatctccttc aatatgaaaa tcaattttct tctcagacgc tgttccgatt
    80701 tttcctaata aaatagcttg tactttcgca tcgtgaattt gatggaataa aatgtggttt
    80761 tggctttgat gaatgttaga ttcttgctgg ataaattcaa tcgcttcttt gtaatgccct
    80821 aactgaagta atcctgataa aacaaaaagt ttatttgtaa attcatgcgt ttgagcacgt
    80881 aagtcctctg aatactttct tacctcagat attgtgttca ctaagttttg cagttctgtt
    80941 ttatctctaa aactacatac aacgcctacc gtactgttat tttcgagtat tggtgtccta
    81001 tttaaaataa acactttatc ttgaaacgcg atttcttgat cgttttctag tactctctcc
    81061 atatgaaatt ctggtaaaac ttttgaaatg tgccgctgca tataatcatc atgtacatgc
    81121 agcatttctt ctgccgaggt gttcatcatc gtgataaggc cattttgatc aatggcgata
    81181 attccttctt ttatagatag tagtattgca cttcgttccc ggtatagcgc tgcgatttca
    81241 ttcggctcta aaccgagtgt atctttacga atactacgtg ctaaaagaat gccaccaatg
    81301 attccagcta gtaatacacc taaggaaaag aggataattt ctttcgttct gcttaatatg
    81361 ttatattcga taccttttat tgaaaactct actgttacaa cgcctactac ttgatcgtag
    81421 tcttcgttat gaacaataat gggtgctttc gccattaaag ctggaccgct tgtaccattt
    81481 ccttcgagcg tataataacc accaaaagtg agtgcttcat agttatatgg attgttactc
    81541 tttgtgccaa ttaactccga attagaatgg gaatacgtca ccccaaagcg atcttctata
    81601 atgacagtat ctgcaccagc ttgctcacga acttgttccg caatggattg aatgctactt
    81661 ttatgtttgt tatattgaaa agcatctttt atagctggca taaaagaaag agatttagcc
    81721 gtttgcagtg ctagctgttc cacttgacgt ttcgtatcaa cggactgaat gtaaacaaat
    81781 attcctgcta ataggagaac gacaaataaa attaacgtaa taattaagct tactattttc
    81841 gtttgcaatg atactttgcg tgatttcttc atatttcata tcctttgata aaatattcaa
    81901 aactatcaat ctcctttttc tattattatg acaaaactga aaatgaagca actattaaaa
    81961 atatccatgt acataaagta caaaaagaat aaaattgtca taatattgag atttaaaata
    82021 aagaacagta caattcaaat acaatgaaca cgctttcata tatacctttt attactaagc
    82081 aagaggagga attagtatgg ctcaagcaaa atctaaccga gtcgccggca atatctttaa
    82141 aggttctgtc ggcaatttaa ttgaatggta cgactggtac gtttactctg cttttgctgt
    82201 ttatttttca gcagagttct ttcctaaagg tgatccaacg agtcaattac tgaacacagc
    82261 agctattttc gcagttggat ttttaatgcg ccctatcggc agtttgctaa tgggacgata
    82321 tgcagatcgg cacggacgcc gggcagcatt aactctttcc attacggtta tggccggtgg
    82381 ttctttaatt atcgcctgta caccgagtta cgaaagcatc gggatcatgg caccaattat
    82441 tttagttctt gcccgtttac tacaaggatt atcacttggc ggagagtatg gaacttccgc
    82501 aacgtattta tctgaaatgg ctagtagtgg acgccgtggc ttttattcaa gtttccaata
    82561 tgtaacgctc gttgctgggc aaatggttgc gttaggcgtt caaattgttc ttcagcaatt
    82621 gctaagcgaa ccagatatga aagcttgggg ctggcgtatt ccgttcatta ttggagcgat
    82681 gggcgcagta gctgtattat ggcttcgccg cacgatggat gaatcagaac agttcgcaaa
    82741 cataaagtcg caaaaacgcg aaagtgcagg aaccgttcgt gcgcttatga aacacccgaa
    82801 agcagtatta acagtagtcg gcctaacatt aggaggtact gtcgcattct acacgtacac
    82861 aacatattta caaaaattca tggtaaacac agtcggtctt ccgaaagaag ttgtaagctg
    82921 gattaacttt atcgcactac ttattttcgt cgtacttcaa ccaattgcag ggctactatc
    82981 cgataaaatt ggacgccgcc cactattaat ggcattcggt attctcggaa cgttactaac
    83041 agcaccgatc ttcttcttta tggaaaaaac gacagaacca atcgtagcat tcttactcat
    83101 gatggtcggc cttattatcg ttactggtta cacttccatt aacgcaattg taaaagcaga
    83161 actcttccca actgaaattc gcgcacttgg cgtaggttta ccatatgcac taactgttgc
    83221 gatatttggc ggaacagctg agttcatcgc actatggcta aagagtatcg ggatggaatc
    83281 actattctac ttctacgtag ctggatgtat cgctatcagc tttatcacat attggcgtat
    83341 ggatgagtca tcgaaaactt cgcagattga ggcggagctt ggtggtgggg atagtttagt
    83401 taataataaa tctagttaaa attatgtatt ctatgttctt cgtttacctg aactcgattt
    83461 gctttatcta aaaaagcata attcattaag atataattta aaaacctcta cttatatgta
    83521 ggggtttttg tatgacgaaa aaacacgtat tatcgacaat tgcaaaaagc cggagatttt
    83581 gccaatgtag aatccattgg tactcacacc atgcgaaaaa ccttcggcta ttggttctat
    83641 aaacaaacaa aagatgttgc tatgttacaa gaaattctta accatagcac accacacatc
    83701 cccctgaaat atattggaat taataaagaa gaaaaagata atattcttga tacatttcaa
    83761 atttaattca cttaaaatta ctatttcaat catcataaaa aagacctttt attttaaaat
    83821 aaaaggtctt tttttataaa catatatgta ttaagattta tattttttta ctgtacaagg
    83881 aatagttaca atgtacaaat ctatagcata gattgtaacc cagatacctt taccttcagc
    83941 ttctaacttt ttatctagtt gagacaaatg ctctgaaact tttctttttc cccatcttct
    84001 aggaaaccat tgaaaaacct taggaacatt atatttttta ttataccaag tattcaatct
    84061 ccaaaaaatg aaaaaaccaa aacaataatt atgatacgaa aaatatcaga atatgaaatt
    84121 cctaaaacta tattatattt tctccatttc cactaaaact cagataattt acttcttaat
    84181 tctaattcat cctctgtttc gaaaccctta aataataaat gaattatttg attatgatta
    84241 aaaaacacat tatattcttt tgataaatta ccatgaggat atggacaaga aacataatcg
    84301 cataatttat tatcagcttg ttgttgcttt cttccataaa tcataagagg ttgattaatt
    84361 tcttctataa gagctacaga accaattggt aataattagc ctccaattgg aaaataaggg
    84421 acaaacaaag acaatctact cagctaccct aagattttaa tggtttaata ttttgatttt
    84481 caagtttgcc ttcacaaatt cctgttaaca ctaataataa gaaaaacagg ccgtaacggg
    84541 cgatcaattt gatcataaag gtcatacgct tcgccaagtg gaacatccga atcatgtggt
    84601 tgttcaccct gtaacaatta ctaacagcgc gtagaaaaca tttggataaa taagaggcaa
    84661 ataaatgatt aaaaagttgt aacccctact ataagaaata ctattattac taaaggaaga
    84721 atgataatca taaaggatat tattattgtt aataatgctt tccatgctga aaattggtgt
    84781 gcttctccta aacattttaa ggaaataatg attgtccaaa ttccaataac tatatcaatt
    84841 atggcaaaaa taagaaacaa aatcgttaaa gttatgctac tctccatttt cggtgtctca
    84901 ctcgtaaagt tttctatccc aaacaagaaa aatgaaggca cccaaactaa tataagagag
    84961 taaacgtaag ggatataaga ataggcaact gagtaacgtg ttttctcaaa ggtaccttgt
    85021 ccaccaagtt tttttgccac ccaattaaat aacgctggta gcaaaaaata ataaattaag
    85081 aaagcaacga aggtaccgaa tataaccatt gagattattg aaactggact acttattgaa
    85141 tcccccatat ttttagaaga tgctcgatct aaagtctgta cgaatgagcc tagtaaaatg
    85201 agtaaaaaca cattctttgg tttggatata aaaatttctt tcattgtatc acgtggtttt
    85261 gtccaaatgg agaaccaagg attaagcgca cgtttaaatt gattttctgg agtttccata
    85321 taaaaaacat tcccctttct taaaacatat taaatgtaaa tccctaatta tcccaattat
    85381 gtacatataa atattaaagc ataaatagtc gattatttaa atgtaaatat tcaatcattt
    85441 aatttcatct gaaacttagg gggagtgctt cttagcaatt acctctatat tttcttacat
    85501 ttttaactat gggctgatta gttactttca tttttgagta cctcacattc tttaatacac
    85561 gggataaaca gctataatct tatcatcaat aagaacaaac ctaatttcca ttccttgaga
    85621 tgttttacca caatataatc ttccacttat acatctttta ttgctataag cctcgtaaat
    85681 ggcttccata agaagaatgc aattatacac ttgaaatgca acaaatcctc tttaaaagcc
    85741 tatacgtatt ttccctccat cttctatatg cttacgtaaa taataatact tatggagttc
    85801 tataatcata taaaacaaag caaacgaaaa cactgtgcat gcagacataa atacaattgc
    85861 ccccatctgt tgtgttgcaa tgctaagaat tatattagca attaactgcc ccaatcccgc
    85921 tgcaatagct gctactttta caccaccagt tcctttcgat gattttgatt tttttcttgg
    85981 ttcctgaagc ttttcaatat gatttttata aaaatgatac aaagcgaaac tatacaaacc
    86041 aaatgaaaga ataaaataga tgggagtttg taattgtaac acttcataag catatttttg
    86101 agttataact aataatccga ctgaacatat ggcgccatat actcctcgaa atagagtgta
    86161 ttgtaactgt cgtttccgag gattgatagc aatccatatc gcccacaaat ttaaaaaaat
    86221 aactggagga gttactatat atacatagag taatcgaaaa ggattcgcaa aagcaggcaa
    86281 aagaacaaac acatctgccc ccaaaaggac aagaccaatt acgtggactc ttatttcatt
    86341 tacaggataa agagccatat aatgtgcaaa agctttctta ttaaaatcta gacttttttt
    86401 catgttaatt aaaccacccc gctactgttc caatcagtaa aagtttcata actattcatt
    86461 ctctccccct aaatttatcc ataatattat gagcaactat attccatagt aaagaaagta
    86521 cggtaacaaa aagtacagct aaagaaaaat aaatcctatc cttccatgta tcatgtacaa
    86581 tcatgcctag tataatcatt attaacgcac caacacatat aactattttt gaaaattttc
    86641 gcattctatt atctcgcttc cttctcaaac ttaaatgaaa ctcctgcgga atctataacc
    86701 atacccacct attacaatct cacctttgga acttatatca taatcaccta atacaggtat
    86761 ataattaggt atcttaattt tagtaatttc cgcttcatat gtttgcaaca ctatcaacgt
    86821 ttcaaatgtc ctttatacat tccttattta accccaaaac attaaaatat gaatattata
    86881 aaaattaact atctacttcc catcaaaatt acggtaatcc tattaagcct gggattactc
    86941 cttctacctt cgcccattca aacgagcact caactaacat ttgattctta cacttaattc
    87001 ttaataaacc ttcttctatc gtatttattt caaaataatc aattatattt tctgtcccta
    87061 aaccttttat tgttaaatta tgaatagtaa agaaagatat ctctacataa attacatccc
    87121 acttatccca tctttttggc ttgttttcaa cattttcctt tgtcatcaat tgaataacta
    87181 aagtaggacc atctctttta agacgcacat ctaataactc tgattcttca aactttggta
    87241 ttttcccaaa aatactaatt aacgcttgtg gatttaaaaa tttaaattga tcaatcattt
    87301 ttatacttcc tattttttat ttctcttctc aaaataataa tgatcctcca tacgatctac
    87361 ctgtcctgtt cgtgtattgt attcaggtct tacattatga tgcggtgact gatctccaat
    87421 tccaccttct ccaaacttat gaccctctga atgatcttga ttgacctttt acttcatatg
    87481 taaattctcg agttataata ggctgtttat tatcatttaa tatcctttta ccattactat
    87541 ctgttaatgg taccattttt tgactaatcg ggtgttgaaa tctaggtata tttaattgtc
    87601 ttttaatttc ttttaaacta gcccccctag attcatgaga atttcccccc tcaatcttct
    87661 taactttgag ataatattaa aaagacttat gcgtaattca cataagtctt acttttgtta
    87721 ctcataatta attattcgtc ctcgtcttca aactcatata agctatcaag taattctgca
    87781 aaagatgaac aaacaggata gattgattct tccatttctt cttcctcatg gtcccaaaat
    87841 acgactgttg gtgactgagg attatttcgg taatcaaagc atagaaggtt accaaacggg
    87901 tctctagcaa aaggatatac tttatctacc aatctatctt ttatactatt atatgtttgc
    87961 agcatagaaa tttttctctc agagtctaag gataaaaggt tattaagtga atcttcatcc
    88021 cgattaggaa tattgaatgt atctggagta ggatagccac catcatattt ctttacacac
    88081 tcaataaaat cattaggaaa tttaatacca aagtactctt ctaattgttc aatttgttca
    88141 tctgtaactt ttttctcact tacattaatc catgtaatgt tgttcataat tataaaccgc
    88201 cctatctttt cctcaaattt tatatccacc tgtatgacca gtatcgtgat gtatctgata
    88261 atctacaagt tgtattcgac caggttcctg attatgaaag atttaaaatt aattctgcta
    88321 aactatcaca gattacttcg aagctccggc tttcataatc ttctaatttt acttgtccat
    88381 tttcattatc tacaactacc aagagaccat tgaattccat accaatagga atattattca
    88441 gttgattatc atgtgcgcct tggtaccctt gtaaagatac ataaaaatca tgcagttcaa
    88501 ttcctggtat aacagaattt aattcaaaat cataacctaa ataattacct cctaagtcta
    88561 aaaaccaata agaattataa tattctttaa ttgaattata taattgtatc cccaaatctt
    88621 tttctatatt agaaaaatca tgaattatat ttttttctaa cgatttccag aatacgtatc
    88681 cctctatatc tggttctcct tcatagataa aagcctctgc ttcttctatc cataaagatt
    88741 ttggcaatga attattacaa tcttgccact ctctaattat tttatcaaaa caatttttca
    88801 tttcattttt cattttttta tttaccgcct aatgtatgat gttcaataaa tttctgaagc
    88861 atttctacat atcctgcatc ttttccccca tgctccaatc gatttttctg cgttatgaat
    88921 ccctccaaaa ccaggatgta gtggcagcgg aacaccaaca gcttgaccac caccaatatg
    88981 gtgatggact aatttagttc cacgtaatcc agtaaaatca tattgtagaa attcccctct
    89041 aaaccattaa ggatttagag gggaatttct ttatcacata agtaatatca tttcttatta
    89101 aatttactgt gtatcagttc aaagaattta tttgtaccaa gtgaaattgc gccaataata
    89161 agaacaccaa taataaaata aatcttttta aataagttgt aaggagataa aatagcaact
    89221 acaagaagta ttataattgc aacgaatgtg actaatttcc caactttaaa tgcttgcata
    89281 tcagctttcc tccttctgga taaaaacagc caatatagtc atacatcaca ggttctttaa
    89341 ccataagttt ttgtttcctt ccataaatca caatacttaa aattcaataa acctctttaa
    89401 aaggtttcat gtgttctacc cccatcttct atatgcttcc ttaaataata atacctatgg
    89461 agttccataa tgaaatgaaa caacataaac gaaagcatgg aatatacaca cattaataca
    89521 attgctacca tcttttgtgt tgcaaaacca agactgatat tagcaatgag ttgacccaat
    89581 cctacaaaaa ccactactcc aaaactagag ttttttttcg atgattttga ttttttgatt
    89641 gattcctgaa gttttttaat atgattttta taataataat gcaaagcaaa aatatacaaa
    89701 ccaaccgaaa aaataaaata gataggagtt tgtaatccta acattccata tgcaaacttt
    89761 tgggttataa ttaataatcc tactgaacat acgatgccaa ataccccacg aaatagagtg
    89821 tattgtaatt gccgcttcct aggatttata acaatccata ttgcccatac atttaaaaaa
    89881 gcaactggtg gaactattat gtacatatat atcggttgaa caggattcgc aaaagcaggt
    89941 aaaagcacaa atatatctgc tatcccaatc acaagagtaa ttatagtcga tcttatatca
    90001 tttacagcat aaagagccat ataatattca aaagcttttt tattaaaatc tgtatttttt
    90061 ttcatgtgaa ttaaaccacc ccgcaactgt tgaccaagct tttttcgaac ccgttttcac
    90121 cctatcctta atactattat cttcaccatc accatctaaa tcaacatccc attttacacc
    90181 ttctgtgaaa tattattccc ttctcgaaaa gaagatcaac ccattaataa aatctaggct
    90241 tatcaaaaat ttcaaaaagc cggagagttt tctggtatcg aatctattgg gactcgcacc
    90301 atgtgcaaaa ccttcggcta ttggttctat aaataaacaa aagatttcgc tatgttgtaa
    90361 gaaatactca atcatagcac ctcataaatt acactaaaat atattggcat caataaggaa
    90421 gaaaaagata atatactaga taatttgtat atctaatcat atatgatcaa cataaagaaa
    90481 aatttgatat acaatcagat ttaaaaacat tacttaataa ttctttgaat taaattggag
    90541 ctgattctct acttaaaaaa catgactact atatatttca ccagaataca gattcaaaac
    90601 tatttaatta aagactaaaa aaagcttcta tctttagatg cttttttcaa tccaaaaact
    90661 atttttcttt tttccatgat attcgaaatt ccccaccatg ttcttccgtt ttaattttaa
    90721 ccttatatgt atcatcctta ggcactttaa tatttttttc gccttcgcca ctattaaact
    90781 ctagtattgt attatcattt gaatccacaa cataagcaat tatagttcct tgtttagttt
    90841 tatcatcaaa agaaaaaatc caattctcac cttttttaac tttcctatct tgagttgcag
    90901 atccagtaaa ttttctataa tctccagata tactacctga tacactatct gaagaaccat
    90961 gaactttacc accaacaata gttccctctc ttgtaaaaca accactaaga attactaaac
    91021 acaaaacaaa taaaattgta tttttaaaaa ttcccactat cattacccct tctattccca
    91081 ataaaatttt caccattaaa cttataaaaa taactataat aaaaaattat atccattaag
    91141 atatatatgt tttattatag ttataaattt caaattatta tttcaaatct tcacgcaact
    91201 taatttcatc ctcatttatg taaccagtaa aaataacttc tgatatatat tcatggttaa
    91261 aaaacatatt atattcagtt gaaacatttc caataggata ataacaagcc acataatccc
    91321 aagtttcctt agtttttgaa tcttcctgtt ttctaccata tatcatcaaa ggttgctccc
    91381 atgttttaaa tttcacaacc gaacctattg gaagtagttc taactctaaa ttttgtacca
    91441 tcttagtttc cccttcttaa aatagccttt tttataagga aataagtgat agaaaacaac
    91501 aaacaagtac caattgtacc aaaaactgca accgaaatgt tacctgctaa tgtttcattt
    91561 ggatccaatg cattaggtaa aattgtacca aaaattgcaa tacaagctaa tataatcata
    91621 aaatatttaa attgtttcac ttttttattc atgctactta tctcctttat tccttaacat
    91681 taacttctaa accaaatccc cataaaccta catcaggacc aaatggtgca tggaatttga
    91741 atccactttt tccagcttca aaagattccc cgagtgttcc aagcgatgct gatcccccaa
    91801 tttgtaacct tttatccata aatggaatag gaatttttat agcactctca tattttacta
    91861 gagtagcttc agatcctatt ccaaatcctt taatattctc ttgttctatc ccggcttgtg
    91921 ctactgtaaa accaaccatt tggtaatagt ttcattgata atttttcctc ctaaatatta
    91981 aatgaatttt ccgaattata aatctactat tttttcttat tgtctatacg tttatagata
    92041 tactctactg taaagtatgc aataacattg caaattagca gcaaacctat aagtaaaatt
    92101 ttatcttcta accgtatagt agaagaagcc ccaattaaca atataaacat aatacataca
    92161 gtaaactatt tattgtacgc atatcttaat tactccagtc ttatattaat cccgtttttt
    92221 tgtaaattta tcataaaatt tctcttgcgc ccaccttccg aattttaaaa aacatattaa
    92281 acctgctccc aaaagaatga gaacgatagt tcctaacaac ttttcccacc aattgttgga
    92341 tggagtaatc attaacccta taatagatac ggatattacg acataaacta aaatatataa
    92401 tggtttatac gctggtgttt tcatatcatt ttttctcctc agatttttca aatttaaaac
    92461 tacttcccac agtaaacccc tctaaaacag gaactgttat accagtttct tttccaacac
    92521 tacctttcaa acctattgca cccaatcaca agagtaatta tagtcgatct tatatcattt
    92581 acagcataaa gagtcatata gtattcaaaa acttttttat taaaatttat actttttttc
    92641 atgttaatta aaccaccctg ctactgttga ccaagttttt ttcatttccc ctttaataca
    92701 taatgagtaa aatatgaatc ggttaatttt actaaacata ttatgagatt ttgtcgcgaa
    92761 ttttcaaaca tcaaatcttt ctattgaata ttagcatata atcaattcta atcatgaaac
    92821 attctacctt ttataataat tttggataag ttataaatag tctctaccta ttaatattgt
    92881 ataattcaat aaatttgtta agactgtctt ctaatctctt aattgtgttt ggatactttt
    92941 ttgaataatc ctcacacatt tttttaaata atgataaaat gtttgataat caattattac
    93001 ctcatcacca ctgtataata caaattctac cccttcaaat gaatctccat tggcaatatc
    93061 atactcatcc aaatctcctg gaaaagtaca tgcgccatat tcctctccaa atcctactcc
    93121 ttcacaaact gaattgatta cctttaaaaa tctttcatca tctaccatat taaacactgc
    93181 ttgtatagga aaatgggtta aatctagtaa atcctcatct tttaatctaa attctctttg
    93241 catacatatc tctcctcgta tatctttaat ttattctgga aaaaaagaag agatttctcc
    93301 acctttatgg tatcctctcc aagttatttc tttaccgtca acacccgccc cttctctcga
    93361 aagaactcca tcactggttt ttaatttagc gtcattagct gcttcaattc cacggttaat
    93421 aaattcctta tcacttataa ttttaggatc ataaatgttg tttgtgaata ctttatttcc
    93481 atactctcct gtaggggtgc catccatatt taacttaggc atattgtatt ctactgtttt
    93541 tacacctaga atttttgaag gtgattcact gactattttt aatattgttt ttaaagaact
    93601 cttcactgtt gtgtgctcca tcaatacctc tccctctccc tctccttctt ggaacagagg
    93661 gatctatatt tttaatatga ttttctaatt taggagtcgc tttaaacttt caagtgattt
    93721 aatggtgaat gtttttgata ctttttacct attatggaca ttaaaaaagc ttatgcaggt
    93781 tatacataag cttttttact catgattaga tatttttcaa atgctacacc ttaatgcaag
    93841 tcttaaaaag attaaatata atagtcagga ttttcatcca ttttaattaa aaattcttct
    93901 aaagaatccg ctattttctc atcttcagag taagtaggac attgacctaa ttcattttcc
    93961 tctttaaatt taattgttaa aaagttaagt tctgttactt caaaaaacac taatgaatca
    94021 tcatctaggt ttggattata ttcataaata tcttgcctta aacggaaatc tgcaactgaa
    94081 atcgggtcca taaatctgtt gaaaaacgtt cttgtatcag acttaaaaaa accacaacct
    94141 atttcttgat aaaagcgttt cagttctttt ggaagttcca tttgtaataa gctttctgcc
    94201 tcatctatct catcttgata tataggatag aaaataggtt tttgtttaga acggacactt
    94261 ctgtctgcta caacatattc ttttaaaaaa ttaaacataa tttttaatac cccctattaa
    94321 agaagggtta tttttaacgc ttcctcaagc attgtattaa aatcattata tgtgttcatt
    94381 accgtacctg atggtttatc aagttctaaa taagtaccgt ctgataagct cttacaaaac
    94441 cacgcaatat ttgaatcgcc aaagaaaaga tactcttttt gaaattcatt ttcataccaa
    94501 atctcattcg tgtctataaa accgcaaata tgttcatctt tttttgtttc tagtaaagaa
    94561 gaatcaactc cgtaaagtac cagtccatca aagtctaaac catttacagt tttaagaaac
    94621 tcttcgtatt ccctcggtaa atcaacatta aatttctctt ttacatgttc tcttaatctt
    94681 tgaacttcag tatccgttgc gggtatattc agcttataat taacactttt caatatatct
    94741 ccaatttcca aaatcatatt tttccacata taaatttcac cattgcttca gcttgaatca
    94801 gttcaaaaat ttctttttca tttccctcat aattgtttaa cattcttaga atttttaaat
    94861 cctttacatc catgtcacta actcctatca attattttag gactttcttt tacatgtttg
    94921 cttctgaatc ccatacctcg ataaattcaa aaccttttaa atcactttct aacactgtat
    94981 ttctaaattc atctgataca aaaacggaag gaatatgtaa tatttcattt aagtaaactt
    95041 taaatattgt ttggttctta accatattag gtaagaatgc gtattttttg aaatctatta
    95101 ctaagccaga acgtagtttc tttagtatag ctttctcata gttaatagca tctagtgcat
    95161 ttaaaacgtt aattatataa tacacttctc ccgtcacatc atgaattagg ggaagaaatt
    95221 ctacattatc accaagtata gactctaaaa attttttagc tttcccacta accattggcg
    95281 taccaacttc tccccaaaaa tgaggcaaat cactttgatt tccttcttct acacatttaa
    95341 tacgtatttc tccccatgaa tcagatgctt ttactgccga gtcaattttc ccttcaaaat
    95401 actttttaga atcttcttct aagttcaata gttgaaagga ttcatagtca tcaaatgaac
    95461 tctttaattc ccaaattttc atttttactc tcctttgtta tttttctatt ataagattac
    95521 tctttcttcg gtttatttaa ttttaattca ccattcaata aacgttctct tatatcatgt
    95581 aaggcgtcaa cagcatcttc ttgagtaccg ccccgtttct taacaagact taatactctc
    95641 tctacttcaa gtatatactc tgaactatgc tttcctatgt gtaagacttc agtagtcacg
    95701 tatttattaa ctttataagg taaaaatact ccattagccg ccgaatcatg gtctatccca
    95761 aattccttta ataatttttg tgccttttct gccctactat cattccaagg tgttagatga
    95821 tgtgctgcat tagaatatgg gggtggttca atccctgcat ccttaagttc ttcacgtaat
    95881 attttagatg ctgtatacga atcaggatac tcatttttca cttcaactct atcaagaact
    95941 ttatccgcat aatcttttat tacttcttgt acacctttaa ctctacttct tccaccagtt
    96001 tcagaaaaca taaatgtatc acgggcttct tgtaaaactt caaatgtttt tatctgattg
    96061 ctaccaaagc cactagtacc tgcgaatgca aatcgttctt tcaatggtaa atgattcgaa
    96121 acagacgaaa taccttctga gaattttgtt agatttgcag tagttgctac cttcgatact
    96181 ttacttaatc ctttatcacc aataagtcct aatccaactt gtgttaaagc ataacttccc
    96241 cactttgccc gactttctgc atctccattt attacatcat taataaatga atctgacaat
    96301 gcattataca tcgtactaag ggtatcaata gggtgcaaag cagcggtccc catgttttcc
    96361 cacgtttccc aatctcctaa agcttttatt ccgtctattg tatcgctaac tgcttgtccc
    96421 gtaccatcta caataccgtc ccatattttt tcaccagtag atttttctgg tagcttacca
    96481 cacatttcac cttcttcaat tgaattggca gcttgtcgtg ccctctcttc tgtaatcgct
    96541 tgaattgaag ttgtccattc catattcaac ccttgcatac taaatgtacc acttgcagga
    96601 ctaaaccctt tcccactttg aacttccgca agacctgcag caatactagc tgctaattga
    96661 agtgctgtac tataattatt actagagttc tgattgaatt gatacaaatg atccagcttt
    96721 tcttgcagtt tttgcctcat aacaataaaa agatttacca tggcatccat acccggcatt
    96781 ggcatagctt gattgacagc ttccatactt gttttcattc ggtcaatttc ccgaatttgt
    96841 tctaatatct cttgttcaat tacatctgtg gaagcgactt gtgattgaaa ttgacttgga
    96901 aaagcatcat tttgacggat taattcttca cacaaataaa tgattccttg tgccaaaggt
    96961 cgaaaggttt gtacaaaaaa tgcttttgca ctactatatg tttgcccttg taaaacagta
    97021 tcaactgcaa aagcgtcaat cgactgaatg gcttgttcca taccttgaat agtagcggta
    97081 catacagcat tcatgctttg agtttggctt cgtacctctc ccaaatacat atttaaactc
    97141 atgcattgac ctcccttgtt aattgttgtt gttgatagga aagggcgttt tctaaatcat
    97201 taaggtctcg tctttcttta agcaacgttt cttttttgtt ttccaattca aatgtgactt
    97261 ttcgttcaat atgttgtgca tcttgatacg tattcataaa aaactgggac atttctctat
    97321 caccatgcca agttcctaaa attcgatcaa acaaacgacg atttcgactt ctacattcat
    97381 aaaaatctgc ttccgcttgt tcttgagctt gaatcgcaga ttgatttcgg tcttgttctt
    97441 caaatacact tcgtaacttt tgatttactt gattaatttg tttttcaata tcttgactca
    97501 tctttttcct cctactattt tactttacgt aggttgtcac attagcgaaa agtattgtga
    97561 agttcgttat ccattctctc aaattcatta gataccgaat gaatattatc aaccgcttgt
    97621 tgaaaggcag cggaaaattg tttcgtcaag tctaacattt gttgattcgc ttcttgtgct
    97681 ttgaagttaa cagataatgt tgtacgcgtc gcctttgtta tagaacgagt tgttgcactt
    97741 tgaatcctat caggggctga tcccattttc gtagcaattt gcgttgctgt ttgtaaatta
    97801 ctttgaaatt gtcccattct ttcaaaccct ttctataagt tttccaaacg catcaaagaa
    97861 atctcataaa atatatatcc ctatcaatat cactcgctct aggcatgcaa ttaaatgagc
    97921 catacaatat aagctgtatg gctcatttga aatgcttgtt atatagagta tgacaatttt
    97981 tatttcaaac cgaaattacg tgataattct tcatcatgag aagcaacagc ttctgcagtt
    98041 ttattcagct gcatattaat ttcttgtaat agctgtgcaa agttttgtac ttttggcttt
    98101 aattcattga actgttgatc aaaaccttcg aaagcacgac cttcccattc tcctcttaat
    98161 tcattttgca agttttgtag ttgacttaaa atgtcctcaa tttgatttgc accttgtcca
    98221 tatcgagccg ctttcgattt aagctcctct ggtgacatac gaatttgtcc agccattttc
    98281 atttcccctt taatacataa tgagcaaaat atatattggt taattttact aaatatatta
    98341 taatgtatta ttttgaactt ttaaacaatt tatctttcta ttgaatatta gaatattaat
    98401 attctacttt ttcttgcttt acaagatttt atgcaaaaaa gaccaccaaa atgaactgac
    98461 cccataaagt tagacaggtc gtttcattag gcagccttta gggcatgagt tcgatattgt
    98521 accggactca tgccttttag tttttcctta attcttttgt gattataata atcgatatat
    98581 ttttcaaatt cttgtttaaa gtgttctatg ctttcaaaat cttttagata aagaaattca
    98641 gatttcataa taacaaagaa actttcaata accgcattat cgtaacagtt ccctttacga
    98701 gatatacttt gcgtaatctt gcgttccttt agggcatgac gatacttctt catttgataa
    98761 tgccagcctt gatcagagtg aataaggagt tcgtcttctt ctgtcaattg ttgaaaagac
    98821 ttctccaaca tcttcgatac aagtgaatag gttggtcttg aatcaattgt ataagcgatt
    98881 atctctccat taaatagatc taacatcggt gataagtaga gcttctcgcc acataattta
    98941 aattctgtta tgtctgtaac ccatttttcg ttcggctttt cagctttaaa attacgttct
    99001 aaaatatttg gcgcaatctt acctacttgt cctttatacg agcgatattt tttcatacga
    99061 actagactct ttaaacctaa ctctttcata attcgttgaa cttttttatg gttgattttg
    99121 tgtccttcgt tcattaactc atcgcgaata cggcgatatc cataacgacc ttggtgttca
    99181 tcgtaaatgt tttgaattaa ggatctttag ctctttatct ttatctggtc gattagaatt
    99241 ctgtatccag taataatatg tacttcatgg gagttctgct aattttaaaa gtgcctgcac
    99301 cggaaatgct ttccttagtt catagattac ttgcgcctta tcttgtttgg cgatttttcc
    99361 ttgttttgaa ctaaggcatt caactttttt aaataagcat tctccatacg caaacgctcc
    99421 aattcagctt gtaatgcttc tactgactct tctgtttgtg tttgtttctt aattgatttt
    99481 tgattgtcct tagtcataga ttgacgcccc tttttcttcg atttaagggc gtctactcct
    99541 ttttgatgta gctgaatacg ccattttcta ataagtccag gtgaagaaat attaaaaatg
    99601 actgccgttt cgtttggaga cgtcccattt tcgaacatat aatttagtac gtctagttta
    99661 tactgtgcag aatacgttgt atagcctttt tcaaaggcct ggattccatg atattcaaat
    99721 tgttttatcc acatgcgaac cacttcgtga ttcgctccca atgatttcgc aatatctttt
    99781 atactctcac ttccatcttg ataatgtatt actgcattca ttttgtcttc tgaagtaaat
    99841 ttagtcataa aaaaactaca cctccaattg ttagactgtg tctaacaatt ggggtgcagt
    99901 ttttttattg tttcttgcaa gtaaattatt tatattcctg tctatataat ttaaacgaat
    99961 aaatagctcc aataaaaaat acaaaagctt caaataatat aaagatttga cggaaattct
   100021 caatatcttt accaactaaa gaaataaata tagcattcat tagaatttga gtagtaaaca
   100081 tacgagaagt aatttttaaa taaatagcat ttgtgctttc atctggttta ccaatttttt
   100141 tgtaaataat aataagtgca attactgaac ccaaaaatag aagtgctgta attcctacaa
   100201 cgatattgaa attgcctgta ctttctaaca tccatttatt taatagatca atcattatta
   100261 tcttcctttc ctacataaga gaatatttcg tccttctttt tcactataat aaaaaaagaa
   100321 aaaggaaaac atcgaacttt cttacaaaca ttcgtgtatt cttacagttt tgtcattttg
   100381 taaatgtatt catcgccttg cctttcacta ttttctttgg aaaacatagt gaattacgag
   100441 aaagagcgct acaagatcaa cttccaagga gtagtgcact aaaactctta attaatgcaa
   100501 ttagtttgtt ttaaagtagt aagtggacaa tacttcttag ttgtagaaag tatcgagatc
   100561 cctatgccaa ttccagcgtt tgctgcagct ctattaattg gtttaggaat aatcccgctt
   100621 tgttcttaat ttaaggaact ccaaacagcc ctacctttca attgataaac cctcaagtgt
   100681 atgaatgctt ggaggtttct tataaaaaaa agacgccata aggcgccccc acaattgggt
   100741 agataagact ttagttttcc aatctaaaga agttttgtat cagctctttg agagtatatc
   100801 ataatattcg gttcatttat tatgtatttt tacataccta taaaaatccc tctattttcc
   100861 acttaataaa atgaattacc aatattaata agattcaaat aaacatttct acaaattcaa
   100921 aacatttaca aaataagaaa agtgatatat ttaaggtgca agttataaaa aatattaagg
   100981 gggatttatt atgttcaaga aattagtagt tggagcatta gcaactggta ttagcttaat
   101041 tgttagtgca tttggaacac cgtttaataa taggatgcag gtgttagcca tgttacatag
   101101 taaattcgtt gaagattcgg ttctggtgca aaaatgttag ttggaaacat agaatagcaa
   101161 ttttctcttc atttctatct tatgaagcta agccaaacca tttaggaata aattctttct
   101221 gattttggac agacttgtcc ggtaaaacaa gttgcccgtt ttttatcata tgcatagatt
   101281 cgacaccact caatatagag attgctgttt taaatgactt gaatctctac aggataggca
   101341 gggttcttat ctactgttat cacacgaggt ttagaaacat gcgaaaaagc caaggctttc
   101401 ttgaaaaagc gcttgactgc tggtttatct cttgatttac ttagataaaa atcaattgta
   101461 ttaccctctg aatcaactgc acaatataac tatatccatt gaccttttac ttttctttca
   101521 acttaggtct tatatctttc tgtaacgttt gtgagggatt taagtgtcaa ttctttgtac
   101581 gataaatttc aatgttaaaa tccgcttttt tcttttttct tttcttcaga ccctcttatt
   101641 gattcttcta aacacttcaa taatacgtct tcacttttgc atcgaatagc ttcataaatt
   101701 ttaggtccaa tgttctcagg caattgccta actgcaacat agaatccact aaacaacatt
   101761 tctaattcac ttgctgtaaa ctcatacttc tttaactcgc cttccgattt gcgtacagat
   101821 tcattcacca gagcattctg tgttatatct aacaaacata ttaaataatc gtataaactt
   101881 gcattttctt atatatattc aataacttgc aaacgttcat taggaaatct tctcaacgct
   101941 tctattttta tctgtctata actcggagtg tgctcatgaa tatctgttaa aaactcttca
   102001 gtgctcataa ctcttctccc tacatactca tgttatatat tttaacatgt ataactcgtc
   102061 agaaatagaa acatttattt agaatgctaa cggataacca tttttaattt aatcccatag
   102121 atgaggtctt tttaaaccta aagccctcat atctcttaat aattgccctg tatgtacggc
   102181 ttcatgatac gccattctca ttaacatatc tccaaggttt ctagtatatc ctacatctga
   102241 gcgatctatt tttatatttt caagatcttc ctcatttaat cccattataa aatctaagaa
   102301 attttttcga taaggttttg caaaatcaac ctcatcttga atggttgaaa aatcgcgtgt
   102361 attgaaagga tttggttcat catcgctata gggcaaactt tttctagtct ttaaaatttc
   102421 aagatataaa tattcagctt ctaaaacatg ccgtacttgt tctaatatag tcattgaaga
   102481 tgaatcaacc ctatgaaata aaacctcact gggaatagaa ctccataaat ttaaacttct
   102541 ccggcgtact tcattagaat tcataattat tagttcaatt ttgttcataa aataactccc
   102601 tttacactta actaattaca atgctgtatc attttgaatc ttatctaatc tttttctatc
   102661 aaataaacca agacttacac ctacgattga tgatactatc gcgaaagcac ctgcaactaa
   102721 gaagattgac aaaacattta ttgactcagc caaaaagcca gctatcatag cactaaaagg
   102781 taaagctaaa aatgctacca ttctagtaga actgataact cttccgagca acttgctagg
   102841 tacagtctct tgtcgcaatg taaaccaatt aatagctaat aaagtaactg atcctttaat
   102901 aaaaatttga cagaatacta aaattactaa gctgaattga gagaagtaca ggagcatctg
   102961 ggcaagtcct ataacaatcc ctgaataaat aataacattt cctcttggaa tatgtttaaa
   103021 tttacttgca aaataaacag ccaaaattgg tccaattgcc tgtaatgaaa aaattaatcc
   103081 aatatttata ggactcaagc ctagataatc tttcaagtaa tacataaaaa gagattctac
   103141 agctccaaat cctatattga taccaaaaat aactagagaa ccaactaaga taattttcgt
   103201 tccaaagaca tatcttagtc cttcaacaat aggttttact aattcagggc gtttcttctc
   103261 ttcttcagca aaatctctaa attttaaaaa taaaaatatt gttcctgata aaaagaaggc
   103321 cacacttgtt attaataaaa cattcgaatt cccaaaaagc gctattgcaa tccccgctac
   103381 ggcgggtccc aagaatgtaa taatcgtttc gcttagtcta aagaatgagt taccttgaat
   103441 aagatcctct ttagataaga tttcaggaac tgcagattca aaactaggat gatgaaaagc
   103501 tgctaaagca gataaggtaa aagcggcaat atatataact attatgctgt tataaccact
   103561 taaaaaaagt ataggaacta cgagtacaaa aagcgctgaa gcatagtctc ctattatcat
   103621 tatcttcttt ttagacattt ggtctgctaa tgccccacct attaaactaa aaataacttg
   103681 ggctccaagc tctaatgcta gtacgaaggc cattttactt ggagaatggg ttaaatcata
   103741 aacaattaat ggaattgcta tagtgaagaa ccacattcct aatttactta ttgtcatccc
   103801 agaaaaaagt attacataat tcttattaaa aaaaacttta ggtagcatat caaatcactt
   103861 cacttcactt ttaactactt gaccacagag aggacaatct aacatttttt cccacgaaga
   103921 aacagtatta gtttctaggg ttaaaaagtc cacttccata actttcccta aagaaatagg
   103981 ttgtgcaatc tgcgttaaaa tttttaatgc ttcattaaca attgttccag ctacaatagc
   104041 tacgtttgga cttatagcag cattgtttct agtaaactcc atgttattca tagcttctaa
   104101 ttgctcgtct tgtttatcgt ttaattgtct tgcataatta atgtgacatt gtacacaacc
   104161 tgtcttagaa ggaatcatag aaaagaatct accacgagta tttaatactc caccataaac
   104221 cattggcaga ttacatttaa ccacaccttc gtttacccag tttgcaatat gtaatgttgg
   104281 cttatctgca acacatatca caagctcagt tccttcaata tgttcaatca catcttgagg
   104341 tgactctatt ttcttattta taatttgaag atccacatta gggttgaatt gggatattcg
   104401 ctttttagcc atttcaacct tactattccc tatatctgat tccgaataaa gcaactgtct
   104461 attaaaatta cttaattcaa tattatcaaa gtccagagct tttatattat gaaatcctaa
   104521 tgctgccaaa tgatacagta cttgtgttcc aagtcctcct acaccaagaa gtgcaatagg
   104581 cgtttctaaa atcttttctt gaattttata tttatcttct ccgaatttcg tgaatagtga
   104641 aaaataattt atattcgctt tatatctttc taagatgtaa tcattgagtt ctggtacaat
   104701 tgaattatct tctaaataac cttcatttcc taaaactttt atagcctcaa taatttcatt
   104761 tgaactaata tcaggaaatt ctttttgtac ttcttgaacg atgtttggaa tgtttctctg
   104821 gccatctaat ttatttatta gaaatgagat gctaccagta gggtctggaa ttatacctgc
   104881 taaaccttct tcttcaccaa tttgaatttc tttatttagg aaaaaataag ggatagtttc
   104941 tttaaatttt ggtttcattt tataacatct ccttaattaa ttgattaatt aaaaaattaa
   105001 gaagaaccgg aaatccggtt cttcttaatg acttaacctg gtacattagt aagtgcatta
   105061 gcagcaacta cttttttaga agcttttttt actttaacga tcatatgtaa tcacctccta
   105121 catttgataa atctagcata acacacaaaa aagtgaaatt acataataat ctgatagttt
   105181 aaggttgaga aacttttttt tgaaaattgt agaaataact atttttagta gtttattcac
   105241 ctgtaaaaaa tcaatccata agcaagttta agtcttgata ggttaagttt ccatttgaat
   105301 gtaataattt tccctgttta aaggtgctgc ttatcttatc aaggtttgtt agaatattcc
   105361 taaaagctga agatccaaga ctcactctct caatttttaa tgtctttatg ttttgcatgg
   105421 aatttaagtt ttcactttga agcaaattta taggtaactc tatattttct ctaagtactt
   105481 ttattgtctc aatatcctta actccaggaa taaaaataca atctgctccg gattttttat
   105541 attcttctgc acgaacgatt acatccttaa tacgatcttt taaatcgcca atatctagcc
   105601 aaaaactatc aattcttgca tttatgaaaa gatgaggcga ataagcttta ataaagtcta
   105661 aaatgacctt ttgctcatta atttctctta aatacgtacc tctcccatcc tctatattta
   105721 tacctaccac ttcaaatttt tctaactcgt ttaatatttt tcgtaaatca aaaatattag
   105781 cggcatatcc tccttcaata tcagctgaaa caggaagttt ggtatttttc gagatattac
   105841 taatggaatt taacattaac tctaaaggaa tcttctcgcc atctggataa cctaaggttg
   105901 ctgcgatacc agcactagta gtcccaatcg cttgaaaatc gtttctctca aaaatcttag
   105961 cacttgatgc atcccatgca tttggaagca ttaatggatt gttttgatca tgtaacgttc
   106021 gaaataactt aattttctct ttaaattcca atttaaacac cctttagtaa attatttttt
   106081 tagttttaca cttgactttt tttgcaccta ctagttatgt tgttttacat aacggattaa
   106141 attagatctt gcagaaagga taggtgtgag tatatgaaaa tcgcgatagt aggtttagga
   106201 ccaagaggta tatcagtatt tgaaagaata gtctctaata ttttatctga attaaaatca
   106261 gaatcttatg aaatcttttt gattgatcca catcctccag gaggagctgt atggagaaca
   106321 gaccagtcac ctcaactttt aatgaataca gtggcttcgc aaataacttt atttactgat
   106381 gatagcgtcc agtgtcgggg tcctatcgtt aatgggccta gtctattaga atgggcaaat
   106441 gaattaaggg ataaaattga cactttagat atgcccaccg ttattacaga agaaatttat
   106501 tccttagaac ctaactctta ccctacaaga gctctatacg gctattatct taaagattca
   106561 tttaatacta ttcttgaaga attaccctca aatattaaga ttaacttaat tcaagacaca
   106621 ttaattaatc tctatccgaa caatgaagat tatactttat ttcttaataa gtctttaaca
   106681 ccaattaaag ctgaaaaggt tatctttaca actgggcact cagatcagaa attaacttca
   106741 gctgaagaac atttctttga gtttgctaat agtaacaacc taaattactt cccaccatcc
   106801 aatccagcag atgttaattt agattcaata gaacctaaaa ctcccgtaat aataagggga
   106861 ttaggcctta atttttttga ttacatgtca cttttaacaa gtgggagaga tggaaagttt
   106921 gaagaaatta atgacaaatt aaattacatt ccctctggta aagaaccttt attaattgca
   106981 ggttctaggc gaggcttacc ttatcactct aggggacaaa atcaaaaagg ttcttcagaa
   107041 agacatatcc cactatttct aaaaaatgaa gttatcgagc agttaaaaca taaaaataac
   107101 ctaagcttta aaaaagagat atggcctttc gtaaaattgg aagttgaaag tatctattat
   107161 acaactttaa ttcgcaatct ctatggaata gaaaaatctt gtcagttcct ttacgagttt
   107221 gttaattgtg ccatagaata ccataaggat cttttaatca actttggagt aaaatcagaa
   107281 ctattttttg attggcacaa aattagttgt ccttatggtg ataaaaaatt taattcaata
   107341 acagactttc ataattggtt agatacttac ttacataatg atattaacga agcaaacctg
   107401 ggtaataaaa acagtccact aaaagccgca ttagatgttt taagggatat ccgaaacgaa
   107461 ataagaatac ttgttgatca tggaggaata aatgctgaat cttataaaga agagttacgc
   107521 aattggtata cacctttaaa cgcatttctt tcaattggcc ctcctgttca aagaatcaaa
   107581 gaattgaggg cattaataag agccggaatt ttagttttag ttggacctga agcaactgta
   107641 gctacttcac ctataaataa agattttaaa attagctcta accgtgttaa ggattcgata
   107701 tttcatgcaa agaacctaat tgatgctaga ctaccctcag ttaatataaa tcaaagtaaa
   107761 aatattttaa tctcaaatat gttaaaagca ggtctagcct cagaatttaa gattgcaacg
   107821 aacaataatt atatttttga aagtggaggt ttagcagtga ctcccccccc aaatagatta
   107881 atagataaaa acggtaaagt taatcctaat ttatactcct ttggaattcc aacagaaggc
   107941 gttcattggg taactgctgc gggagcgcga ccaggggtta attctgtaac actccttgaa
   108001 tccgattcaa ttgcaagaga tgttctaggc tgcaatatta caattaataa tgtgtataag
   108061 cagaccatta gctgaggaat tattcctcag ctaatggtct taaattggtt ttatgtataa
   108121 ctcaaccact tgttataaac atcatcaaca aacttttcac tcaaccctgt gtatgattct
   108181 ggattagtaa gggaatttat ctcttcatcg ctaaaatact tcttaatttc attgtcttct
   108241 aataaaatat cttttaaatc tttgtcttct tcaaaagctc tcattgttaa ttcgtacaat
   108301 aaatcatggg cagtagttct accaattatc ttccccaatt ctaacattac gttctcagat
   108361 actattaaac ctttggtaag aaaaagattc tttttcattt gttcttcatt tactattaag
   108421 tttgttaaga catttttaag ttgttctaat gcgccgctta aagttatgca aatttccgaa
   108481 atataagacc attcagattg ccaaaatgta acatctcttt cgtgtttctg aatcatactg
   108541 tcaatagcta aagttgattt tctattgact attttagtta atcccacaat ataagagcaa
   108601 gtcataggat ttcttttatg cggcatagtg ctacttccta ctttaccaga atggtacccc
   108661 tcttctactt ctctaatctc tgttccttga aggcttatta tttcttctgc aactttagct
   108721 gtagttgctc caatcatatt taaaatcatg ctaaattctg caaatcggtc tctagacgtg
   108781 tgccaagata ctaagggttc aattaggttt aaatttttta catactcttt tctaacagct
   108841 aacccttgcg ctcctaatga agctaaagta ccaactgcac ctcccagttg ccccactaaa
   108901 tatcggtctg caccttgttg taacctttct aagtgacgac caagttcatc tgaccatata
   108961 gatatcttat atccaaaagt aatcggtaag gcatgctgac ctaacgttct gcctggcatt
   109021 actgttgact tatattgctg gcttaatctc aaacatatct ttaatatttc ttgagtttga
   109081 ttataaataa gttcatgagc acctttaatt tgcagggtaa gtcccgtgtc aattatatct
   109141 tgtgttgttg ctccccaatg aatgtactta cgtgattctt catcacataa actctcgaac
   109201 tcatgtagga atgctacaaa ggggtgtcca gtttttttca ttccttctct aatcttatta
   109261 aaatcaagtt tattttggtc agctgcattt gcaatattag tcgctgcatt ttgaggtata
   109321 atacctaatt tagcttcagc ttttgctaag gaaacttctg aattaagcca caattgtatt
   109381 aaattctcgt ctgaaaaatt tgttctcatt tgttttgtac caaactggtc cttaaagatt
   109441 tcagaatcaa ttggtgtcga attcattagt atcacctttc tttttcatta atttaagata
   109501 aaatatctac tattgatatt agcatattaa tgtaagtaat ttgtcttaaa attgatttta
   109561 tatatttttg aaacctaaaa tgaaaaggaa tacgggaaca aaagaacaaa aaaacacaac
   109621 agataaaaga ttcttttcgt aacaaacgaa gggatctttt atctgttgta agaaccatgg
   109681 gttcccaaga atccttcacc tatcatttat tcatttcctg ttcccaatta tcaacttaaa
   109741 tatccgctac tccctgttcc aatgctacac atctcctttt gttactgtag cttgttcata
   109801 taacgtgttt aacgatgtta ttccccataa agaaaaagat aatccactta aaattgtaat
   109861 ctcgatgaca gttttcccct taccttatat aacgtagaaa gctgaaaaag tacttgttat
   109921 attgttatta ttccttcata ctcgtctcta catagtctaa attcaattca ttaaattctt
   109981 ctaatgtatc taacgctcta acgtattcta tgggggtatt tctttctttg ttggataata
   110041 gcttgttgta ttttcccatc tgtttgcaat tttttgacag caatgtctca tacgatatga
   110101 aaaactctac tagggtgtct tttacccaat attcaaaagg ttacatgtgt ttgctgacta
   110161 aaaattattt ccttataaag gatagaatca caataattat gcatataatt ccgcctaaaa
   110221 gcttgtccta tttcagtgat tttgtctaaa aaattttgcg tattttttta actgtgttcc
   110281 tttaaaattt ctcatttctc atgagtctgt tcagtttttt aaagtgtaac tttgtttaaa
   110341 aagctttgca acagaattac taccagtaac actcgtcata taattaataa tttgttgtat
   110401 atattcacta ttaataatag gccattgaat acctaataat tttagtgttt tttgagtttc
   110461 agtcgaatca agatttattg gtttataaca attatctttt ggttcttcaa atgtcatgag
   110521 gttttgaata tcttcctgtt tctttttatc tttagaaagt tctaaaataa attgttgata
   110581 ctctgtttca gaaattactt taattggata tcccattgaa tttagtaatt ttacaagtac
   110641 atttaaattt aacgtaagat gattatatat atgatttacg caatttttgc tattttcatt
   110701 tatttcattt gaagttacaa accctgtgat aattttgctg caataatcta caggtgtaaa
   110761 ctcaacttca cttgataata atacatctgt cacgatacca tattgtaata taaattttaa
   110821 tttgctcata aatgcatttt cggtgaagtt atattgatgt tgtccatcaa tatatctatt
   110881 tgtaagattt cctactctat aaatagtagc atctgttccc cttaatattg ccttgaatat
   110941 ttcatattcc gccaaaaatt tacttttcac atacacatta tctttgtaat tttgttttac
   111001 ataaaaatcg ctttctttaa atattgtttc cgtttcattt aatgcaaatt gtccggctac
   111061 accagttgta gatatatgat gtaaatcctt agtatcacca acaaatgcaa gaagttcttt
   111121 taccgcctgg acatttgctc tttcaaattc actatactcg ccaaaatgtt ttgttaaagc
   111181 tgcagcatga ataacagttg atatttgttg atgaagctcc ttatataatt cgttttctaa
   111241 tcccatattt tgtttagcta aatcaccttg tacaataaag atacgttgat ttactaaaga
   111301 ttgatagctt acaaatttat ttttaaaata aaattttaac atgtgtaata aacgattatt
   111361 tgcctcttgt ttattttccc cacgaactaa acaatatatc ttacattctg tagtatccaa
   111421 tagttgttct agtaggtgaa tacctaagaa tcctgtagca cctgttaaaa gtattttgct
   111481 attattacta aattcgtgtc tttttgtttt ctttagcttc tttggaggag ttgtcaattt
   111541 aatatctaat gtatctgaat gtgaatttac tttatatcca tattgaattt ttttagctat
   111601 attattaatt gtttttaatt caaagtaatc tttaatagtt acattccaac cttcagaaaa
   111661 tgtttttact aaagtactca taatttttaa agagtgccca cctagatcaa aaaaattatc
   111721 atttatccca atgacagagg agtcaatccc taatacctct gaccaaattt ctaccatttt
   111781 ttgctctact ctattccgag gtgctatata tccctcgttc gtttgtataa tagag
//
